# Supplementary material for: Leveraging co-evolutionary insights and AI-based structural modeling to unravel receptor-peptide ligand-binding mechanisms
Source: bioRxiv preprint, doi:10.1101/2024.01.18.575556, version 1 (2024-01-18)
Supplement: Snoeck_SI [file 575556_file03.zip › Snoeck_SI/Snoeck_Dataset_S5_plasmidMaps/czlp6702_l1_d246g.gb]

LOCUS       CZLp6702_L1_D246G      12720 bp ds-DNA     circular     29-AUG-2023
DEFINITION  .
FEATURES             Location/Qualifiers
     Terminator      1..714
                     /label="ocs terminator (A.tumefaciens)"
                     /ApEinfo_revcolor="#75c6a9"
                     /ApEinfo_fwdcolor="#75c6a9"
     primer          complement(82..101)
                     /label="JG315_pICSL86977_R"
                     /ApEinfo_revcolor="#c6c9d1"
                     /ApEinfo_fwdcolor="#c6c9d1"
                     /note="sequence: TCTGAGCTACACATGCTCAG"
     Misc._feature   760..887
                     /label="RB"
                     /ApEinfo_revcolor="#c7b0e3"
                     /ApEinfo_fwdcolor="#c7b0e3"
     Misc._feature   4739..5353
                     /label="rep pMB1"
                     /ApEinfo_revcolor="#84b0dc"
                     /ApEinfo_fwdcolor="#84b0dc"
     Misc._feature   complement(5405..5556)
                     /label="LB"
                     /ApEinfo_revcolor="#75c6a9"
                     /ApEinfo_fwdcolor="#75c6a9"
     Promoter        5585..5883
                     /label="nos promoter (A.tumefaciens)"
                     /ApEinfo_revcolor="#c6c9d1"
                     /ApEinfo_fwdcolor="#c6c9d1"
     Terminator      6462..6729
                     /label="nos terminator (A. tumefaciens)"
                     /ApEinfo_revcolor="#b1ff67"
                     /ApEinfo_fwdcolor="#b1ff67"
     Promoter        6767..8108
                     /label="35S promoter (CaMV)"
                     /ApEinfo_revcolor="#85dae9"
                     /ApEinfo_fwdcolor="#85dae9"
     primer          8098..8121
                     /label="JG314_pICSL86977_F"
                     /ApEinfo_revcolor="#d59687"
                     /ApEinfo_fwdcolor="#d59687"
                     /note="sequence: AGAGGACACGCTCGAGTATAAGAG"
     5'_UTR          8125..8186
                     /label="TMV Omega"
                     /ApEinfo_revcolor="#84b0dc"
                     /ApEinfo_fwdcolor="#84b0dc"
     primer          8730..8749
                     /label="HY91_MIK2-1F"
                     /ApEinfo_revcolor="#84b0dc"
                     /ApEinfo_fwdcolor="#84b0dc"
                     /note="sequence: AACGGATCGATTCCTTCTGA"
     misc_feature    8905..8925
                     /label="rev"
                     /ApEinfo_revcolor="#d59687"
                     /ApEinfo_fwdcolor="#d59687"
     misc_feature    8926..8941
                     /label="overlap"
                     /ApEinfo_revcolor="#9eafd2"
                     /ApEinfo_fwdcolor="#9eafd2"
     misc_feature    8931..8933
                     /label="D246"
                     /ApEinfo_revcolor="#84b0dc"
                     /ApEinfo_fwdcolor="#84b0dc"
     misc_feature    8942..8961
                     /label="fw"
                     /ApEinfo_revcolor="#85dae9"
                     /ApEinfo_fwdcolor="#85dae9"
     misc_feature    8997..8999
                     /label="N268"
                     /ApEinfo_revcolor="#c7b0e3"
                     /ApEinfo_fwdcolor="#c7b0e3"
     misc_feature    9069..9071
                     /label="S292"
                     /ApEinfo_revcolor="#ffef86"
                     /ApEinfo_fwdcolor="#ffef86"
     misc_feature    9075..9077
                     /label="H294"
                     /ApEinfo_revcolor="#f8d3a9"
                     /ApEinfo_fwdcolor="#f8d3a9"
     misc_feature    9141..9143
                     /label="H316"
                     /ApEinfo_revcolor="#b4abac"
                     /ApEinfo_fwdcolor="#b4abac"
     primer          9385..9409
                     /label="FB883 - 6_At4g08850_seq2"
                     /ApEinfo_revcolor="#d6b295"
                     /ApEinfo_fwdcolor="#d6b295"
                     /note="sequence: tcttgcctgataccatctgtagagg"
     primer          9828..9847
                     /label="HY93_MIK2-2F"
                     /ApEinfo_revcolor="#ffef86"
                     /ApEinfo_fwdcolor="#ffef86"
                     /note="sequence: GGAATCAGACTCTTAACCAA"
     primer          complement(10649..10685)
                     /label="HM642_MIK2_L828F"
                     /ApEinfo_revcolor="#d6b295"
                     /ApEinfo_fwdcolor="#d6b295"
                     /note="sequence: CTCGGTaAaTGCTCTGATTTCGTTGAGAAACTCTTGT"
     primer          complement(10649..10685)
                     /label="HM640_MIK2_L828M"
                     /ApEinfo_revcolor="#84b0dc"
                     /ApEinfo_fwdcolor="#84b0dc"
                     /note="sequence: CTCGGTcAtTGCTCTGATTTCGTTGAGAAACTCTTGT"
     misc_feature    10672..10685
                     /label="overhang"
                     /ApEinfo_revcolor="#75c6a9"
                     /ApEinfo_fwdcolor="#75c6a9"
     primer          10672..10701
                     /label="HM641_MIK2_L828F"
                     /ApEinfo_revcolor="#75c6a9"
                     /ApEinfo_fwdcolor="#75c6a9"
                     /note="sequence: GAGCAtTtACCGAGATCCGTCACCGGAACG"
     primer          10672..10701
                     /label="HM639_MIK2_L828M"
                     /ApEinfo_revcolor="#faac61"
                     /ApEinfo_fwdcolor="#faac61"
                     /note="sequence: GAGCAaTgACCGAGATCCGTCACCGGAACG"
     misc_feature    10677..10680
                     /label="overhang"
                     /ApEinfo_revcolor="#b7e6d7"
                     /ApEinfo_fwdcolor="#b7e6d7"
     primer          complement(10712..10731)
                     /label="FB884 - 6_At4g08850_seq3r"
                     /ApEinfo_revcolor="#f58a5e"
                     /ApEinfo_fwdcolor="#f58a5e"
                     /note="sequence: GATGCGAGCAGAATCCGAAG"
     misc_feature    10869..10871
                     /label="Tyr-VIa"
                     /ApEinfo_revcolor="#75c6a9"
                     /ApEinfo_fwdcolor="#75c6a9"
     misc_feature    10869..10872
                     /label="overhang"
                     /ApEinfo_revcolor="#ffef86"
                     /ApEinfo_fwdcolor="#ffef86"
     misc_feature    10889..10889
                     /label="domesticatiom"
                     /ApEinfo_revcolor="#faac61"
                     /ApEinfo_fwdcolor="#faac61"
     primer          11030..11048
                     /label="HY99_MIK2.1F"
                     /ApEinfo_revcolor="#b4abac"
                     /ApEinfo_fwdcolor="#b4abac"
                     /note="sequence: CTATGTTGCTCCAGgtacg"
     misc_feature    11044..11709
                     /label="Intron"
                     /ApEinfo_revcolor="#ffef86"
                     /ApEinfo_fwdcolor="#ffef86"
     primer          complement(11197..11222)
                     /label="FB878 - 6.2_At4g08850.2_R"
                     /ApEinfo_revcolor="#ff9ccd"
                     /ApEinfo_fwdcolor="#ff9ccd"
                     /note="sequence: AAAACTGAACCAAATCCAACCCATAG"
     CDS             12000..12716
                     /label="mEGFP"
                     /ApEinfo_revcolor="#b1ff67"
                     /ApEinfo_fwdcolor="#b1ff67"
                     /note="codon_start: 1 transl_table: 1 translation: VSKGEELFTGVVPILVELDGDVNGHKFSVSGEGEGDATYGKLTLKFICTTGKLPVPWPTLVTTLTYGVQCFSRYPDHMKQHDFFKSAMPEGYVQERTIFFKDDGNYKTRAEVKFEGDTLVNRIELKGIDFKEDGNILGHKLEYNYNSHNVYIMADKQKNGIKVNFKIRHNIEDGSVQLADHYQQNTPIGDGPVLLPDNHYLSTQSKLSKDPNEKRDHMVLLEFVTAAGITHGMDELYK*"
ORIGIN
        1 GTCCTGCTTT AATGAGATAT GCGAGAAGCC TATGATCGCA TGATATTTGC TTTCAATTCT
       61 GTTGTGCACG TTGTAAAAAA CCTGAGCATG TGTAGCTCAG ATCCTTACCG CCGGTTTCGG
      121 TTCATTCTAA TGAATATATC ACCCGTTACT ATCGTATTTT TATGAATAAT ATTCTCCGTT
      181 CAATTTACTG ATTGTACCCT ACTACTTATA TGTACAATAT TAAAATGAAA ACAATATATT
      241 GTGCTGAATA GGTTTATAGC GACATCTATG ATAGAGCGCC ACAATAACAA ACAATTGCGT
      301 TTTATTATTA CAAATCCAAT TTTAAAAAAA GCGGCAGAAC CGGTCAAACC TAAAAGACTG
      361 ATTACATAAA TCTTATTCAA ATTTCAAAAG TGCCCCAGGG GCTAGTATCT ACGACACACC
      421 GAGCGGCGAA CTAATAACGC TCACTGAAGG GAACTCCGGT TCCCCGCCGG CGCGCATGGG
      481 TGAGATTCCT TGAAGTTGAG TATTGGCCGT CCGCTCTACC GAAAGTTACG GGCACCATTC
      541 AACCCGGTCC AGCACGGCGG CCGGGTAACC GACTTGCTGC CCCGAGAATT ATGCAGCATT
      601 TTTTTGGTGT ATGTGGGCCC CAAATGAAGT GCAGGTCAAA CCTTGACAGT GACGACAAAT
      661 CGTTGGGCGG GTCCAGGGCG AATTTTGCGA CAACATGTCG AGGCTCAGCA GGACCGCTAC
      721 TAGAGGATGC ACATGTGACC GAGGGACACG AAGTGATCCG TTTAAACTAT CAGTGTTTGA
      781 CAGGATATAT TGGCGGGTAA ACCTAAGAGA AAAGAGCGTT TATTAGAATA ATCGGATATT
      841 TAAAAGGGCG TGAAAAGGTT TATCCGTTCG TCCATTTGTA TGTGCCAGCC GTGCGGCTGC
      901 ATGAAATCCT GGCCGGTTTG TCTGATGCCA AGCTGGCGGC CTGGCCGGCC AGCTTGGCCG
      961 CTGAAGAAAC CGAGCGCCGC CGTCTAAAAA GGTGATGTGT ATTTGAGTAA AACAGCTTGC
     1021 GTCATGCGGT CGCTGCGTAT ATGATGCGAT GAGTAAATAA ACAAATACGC AAGGGGAACG
     1081 CATGAAGGTT ATCGCTGTAC TTAACCAGAA AGGCGGGTCA GGCAAGACGA CCATCGCAAC
     1141 CCATCTAGCC CGCGCCCTGC AACTCGCCGG GGCCGATGTT CTGTTAGTCG ATTCCGATCC
     1201 CCAGGGCAGT GCCCGCGATT GGGCGGCCGT GCGGGAAGAT CAACCGCTAA CCGTTGTCGG
     1261 CATCGACCGC CCGACGATTG ACCGCGACGT GAAGGCCATC GGCCGGCGCG ACTTCGTAGT
     1321 GATCGACGGA GCGCCCCAGG CGGCGGACTT GGCTGTGTCC GCGATCAAGG CAGCCGACTT
     1381 CGTGCTGATT CCGGTGCAGC CAAGCCCTTA CGACATATGG GCCACCGCCG ACCTGGTGGA
     1441 GCTGGTTAAG CAGCGCATTG AGGTCACGGA TGGAAGGCTA CAAGCGGCCT TTGTCGTGTC
     1501 GCGGGCGATC AAAGGCACGC GCATCGGCGG TGAGGTTGCC GAGGCGCTGG CCGGGTACGA
     1561 GCTGCCCATT CTTGAGTCCC GTATCACGCA GCGCGTGAGC TACCCAGGCA CTGCCGCCGC
     1621 CGGCACAACC GTTCTTGAAT CAGAACCCGA GGGCGACGCT GCCCGCGAGG TCCAGGCGCT
     1681 GGCCGCTGAA ATTAAATCAA AACTCATTTG AGTTAATGAG GTAAAGAGAA AATGAGCAAA
     1741 AGCACAAACA CGCTAAGTGC CGGCCGTCCG AGCGCACGCA GCAGCAAGGC TGCAACGTTG
     1801 GCCAGCCTGG CAGACACGCC AGCCATGAAG CGGGTCAACT TTCAGTTGCC GGCGGAGGAT
     1861 CACACCAAGC TGAAGATGTA CGCGGTACGC CAAGGCAAGA CCATTACCGA GCTGCTATCT
     1921 GAATACATCG CGCAGCTACC AGAGTAAATG AGCAAATGAA TAAATGAGTA GATGAATTTT
     1981 AGCGGCTAAA GGAGGCGGCA TGGAAAATCA AGAACAACCA GGCACCGACG CCGTGGAATG
     2041 CCCCATGTGT GGAGGAACGG GCGGTTGGCC AGGCGTAAGC GGCTGGGTTG TCTGCCGGCC
     2101 CTGCAATGGC ACTGGAACCC CCAAGCCCGA GGAATCGGCG TGACGGTCGC AAACCATCCG
     2161 GCCCGGTACA AATCGGCGCG GCGCTGGGTG ATGACCTGGT GGAGAAGTTG AAGGCCGCGC
     2221 AGGCCGCCCA GCGGCAACGC ATCGAGGCAG AAGCACGCCC CGGTGAATCG TGGCAAGCGG
     2281 CCGCTGATCG AATCCGCAAA GAATCCCGGC AACCGCCGGC AGCCGGTGCG CCGTCGATTA
     2341 GGAAGCCGCC CAAGGGCGAC GAGCAACCAG ATTTTTTCGT TCCGATGCTC TATGACGTGG
     2401 GCACCCGCGA TAGTCGCAGC ATCATGGACG TGGCCGTTTT CCGTCTGTCG AAGCGTGACC
     2461 GACGAGCTGG CGAGGTGATC CGCTACGAGC TTCCAGACGG GCACGTAGAG GTTTCCGCAG
     2521 GGCCGGCCGG CATGGCCAGT GTGTGGGATT ACGACCTGGT ACTGATGGCG GTTTCCCATC
     2581 TAACCGAATC CATGAACCGA TACCGGGAAG GGAAGGGAGA CAAGCCCGGC CGCGTGTTCC
     2641 GTCCACACGT TGCGGACGTA CTCAAGTTCT GCCGGCGAGC CGATGGCGGA AAGCAGAAAG
     2701 ACGACCTGGT AGAAACCTGC ATTCGGTTAA ACACCACGCA CGTTGCCATG CAGCGTACGA
     2761 AGAAGGCCAA GAACGGCCGC CTGGTGACGG TATCCGAGGG TGAAGCCTTG ATTAGCCGCT
     2821 ACAAGATCGT AAAGAGCGAA ACCGGGCGGC CGGAGTACAT CGAGATCGAG CTAGCTGATT
     2881 GGATGTACCG CGAGATCACA GAAGGCAAGA ACCCGGACGT GCTGACGGTT CACCCCGATT
     2941 ACTTTTTGAT CGATCCCGGC ATCGGCCGTT TTCTCTACCG CCTGGCACGC CGCGCCGCAG
     3001 GCAAGGCAGA AGCCAGATGG TTGTTCAAGA CGATCTACGA ACGCAGTGGC AGCGCCGGAG
     3061 AGTTCAAGAA GTTCTGTTTC ACCGTGCGCA AGCTGATCGG GTCAAATGAC CTGCCGGAGT
     3121 ACGATTTGAA GGAGGAGGCG GGGCAGGCTG GCCCGATCCT AGTCATGCGC TACCGCAACC
     3181 TGATCGAGGG CGAAGCATCC GCCGGTTCCT AATGTACGGA GCAGATGCTA GGGCAAATTG
     3241 CCCTAGCAGG GGAAAAAGGT CGAAAAAGCT TCTTTCCTGT GGATAGCACG TACATTGGGA
     3301 ACCCAAAGCC GTACATTGGG AACCGGAACC CGTACATTGG GAACCCAAAG CCGTACATTG
     3361 GGAACCGGTC ACACATGTAA GTGACTGATA TAAAAGAGAA AAAAGGCGAT TTTTCCGCCT
     3421 AAAACTCTTT AAAACTTATT AAAACTCTTA AAACCCGCCT GGCCTGTGCA TAACTGTCTG
     3481 GCCAGCGCAC AGCCGAACAG CTGCAAAAAG CGCCTACCCT TCGGTCGCTG CGCTCCCTAC
     3541 GCCCCGCCGC TTCGCGTCGG CCTATCGCGG CCGCTGGCCG CTCAAAAATG GCTGGCCTAC
     3601 GGCCAGGCAA TCTACCAGGG CGCGGACAAG CCGCGCCGTC GCCACTCGAC CGCCGGCGCC
     3661 CACATCAAGG CTCCGAGTGC GCGGAACCCC TATTTGTTTA TTTTTCTAAA TACATTCAAA
     3721 TATGTATCCG CTCATGAGAC AATAACCCTG ATAAATGCTT CAATAATATT GAAAAAGGAA
     3781 GAGTATGGCT AAAATGAGAA TATCACCGGA ATTGAAAAAA CTGATCGAAA AATACCGCTG
     3841 CGTAAAAGAT ACGGAAGGAA TGTCTCCTGC TAAGGTATAT AAGCTGGTGG GAGAAAATGA
     3901 AAACCTATAT TTAAAAATGA CGGACAGCCG GTATAAAGGG ACCACCTATG ATGTGGAACG
     3961 GGAAAAGGAC ATGATGCTAT GGCTGGAAGG AAAGCTGCCT GTTCCAAAGG TCCTGCACTT
     4021 TGAACGGCAT GATGGCTGGA GCAATCTGCT CATGAGTGAG GCCGATGGCG TCCTTTGCTC
     4081 GGAAGAGTAT GAAGATGAAC AAAGCCCTGA AAAGATTATC GAGCTGTATG CGGAGTGCAT
     4141 CAGGCTCTTT CACTCCATCG ACATATCGGA TTGTCCCTAT ACGAATAGCT TAGACAGCCG
     4201 CTTAGCCGAA TTGGATTACT TACTGAATAA CGATCTGGCC GATGTGGATT GCGAAAACTG
     4261 GGAAGAGGAC ACTCCATTTA AAGATCCGCG CGAGCTGTAT GATTTTTTAA AGACGGAAAA
     4321 GCCCGAAGAG GAACTTGTCT TTTCCCACGG CGACCTGGGA GACAGCAACA TCTTTGTGAA
     4381 AGATGGCAAA GTAAGTGGCT TTATTGATCT TGGGAGAAGC GGCAGGGCGG ACAAGTGGTA
     4441 TGACATTGCC TTCTGCGTCC GGTCGCTCAG GGAGGATATC GGGGAAGAAC AGTATGTCGA
     4501 GCTATTTTTT GACTTACTGG GGATCAAGCC TGATTGGGAG AAAATAAAAT ATTATATTTT
     4561 ACTGGATGAA TTGTTTTAGC TGTCAGACCA AGTTTACTCA TATATACTTT AGATTGATTT
     4621 AAAACTTCAT TTTTAATTTA AAAGGATCTA GGTGAAGATC CTTTTTGATA ATCTCATGAC
     4681 CAAAATCCCT TAACGTGAGT TTTCGTTCCA CTGAGCGTCA GACCCCGTAG AAAAGATCAA
     4741 AGGATCTTCT TGAGATCCTT TTTTTCTGCG CGTAATCTGC TGCTTGCAAA CAAAAAAACC
     4801 ACCGCTACCA GCGGTGGTTT GTTTGCCGGA TCAAGAGCTA CCAACTCTTT TTCCGAAGGT
     4861 AACTGGCTTC AGCAGAGCGC AGATACCAAA TACTGTTCTT CTAGTGTAGC CGTAGTTAGG
     4921 CCACCACTTC AAGAACTCTG TAGCACCGCC TACATACCTC GCTCTGCTAA TCCTGTTACC
     4981 AGTGGCTGCT GCCAGTGGCG ATAAGTCGTG TCTTACCGGG TTGGACTCAA GACGATAGTT
     5041 ACCGGATAAG GCGCAGCGGT CGGGCTGAAC GGGGGGTTCG TGCACACAGC CCAGCTTGGA
     5101 GCGAACGACC TACACCGAAC TGAGATACCT ACAGCGTGAG CTATGAGAAA GCGCCACGCT
     5161 TCCCGAAGGG AGAAAGGCGG ACAGGTATCC GGTAAGCGGC AGGGTCGGAA CAGGAGAGCG
     5221 CACGAGGGAG CTTCCAGGGG GAAACGCCTG GTATCTTTAT AGTCCTGTCG GGTTTCGCCA
     5281 CCTCTGACTT GAGCGTCGAT TTTTGTGATG CTCGTCAGGG GGGCGGAGCC TATGGAAAAA
     5341 CGCCAGCAAC GCGGCCTTTT TACGGTTCCT GCTCGGATCT GTTGGACCGG ACAGTAGTCA
     5401 TGGTTGATGG GCTGCCTGTA TCGAGTGGTG ATTTTGTGCC GAGCTGCCGG TCGGGGAGCT
     5461 GTTGGCTGGC TGGTGGCAGG ATATATTGTG GTGTAAACAA ATTGACGCTT AGACAACTTA
     5521 ATAACACATT GCGGACGTTT TTAATGTACT GGGGTTGAAC ACTCTGTGCC GAATTCGGAT
     5581 CCGGAGCGGA GAATTAAGGG AGTCACGTTA TGACCCCCGC CGATGACGCG GGACAAGCCG
     5641 TTTTACGTTT GGAACTGACA GAACCGCAAC GTTGAAGGAG CCACTCAGCC GCGGGTTTCT
     5701 GGAGTTTAAT GAGCTAAGCA CATACGTCAG AAACCATTAT TGCGCGTTCA AAAGTCGCCT
     5761 AAGGTCACTA TCAGCTAGCA AATATTTCTT GTCAAAATGC TCCACTGACG TTCCATAAAT
     5821 TCCCCTCGGT ATCCAATTAG AGTCTCATAT TCACTCTCAA TCCAAATAAT CTGCACCGGA
     5881 TCTGGATCGT TTCGCATGTC TCCTGAAAGA AGGCCTGCTG ATATTAGAAG GGCTACTGAG
     5941 GCTGATATGC CTGCTGTGTG CACTATTGTG AATCATTACA TTGAGACTTC TACTGTGAAT
     6001 TTCAGGACTG AGCCTCAAGA ACCACAAGAG TGGACTGATG ATCTTGTGAG GCTTAGAGAG
     6061 AGGTATCCTT GGCTTGTTGC TGAAGTGGAT GGTGAAGTGG CTGGTATTGC TTATGCTGGT
     6121 CCTTGGAAGG CTAGGAATGC TTACGATTGG ACTGCTGAGT CTACTGTTTA CGTGTCTCCT
     6181 AGGCATCAAA GAACTGGTCT TGGATCTACT CTTTACACTC ATCTTTTGAA GTCTTTGGAG
     6241 GCTCAGGGTT TCAAGTCTGT GGTTGCTGTG ATTGGACTTC CTAATGATCC TTCTGTGAGG
     6301 ATGCATGAGG CTCTTGGTTA TGCTCCTAGG GGAATGCTTA GAGCTGCTGG TTTCAAACAT
     6361 GGAAATTGGC ATGATGTGGG ATTCTGGCAG CTTGATTTCT CTCTTCCTGT TCCTCCTAGA
     6421 CCTGTTCTTC CTGTGACTGA GATTTGAGCG GGACTCTGGA TCTAGAGTCA AGCAGATCGT
     6481 TCAAACATTT GGCAATAAAG TTTCTTAAGA TTGAATCCTG TTGCCGGTCT TGCGATGATT
     6541 ATCATATAAT TTCTGTTGAA TTACGTTAAG CATGTAATAA TTAACATGTA ATGCATGACG
     6601 TTATTTATGA GATGGGTTTT TATGATTAGA GTCCCGCAAT TATACATTTA ATACGCGATA
     6661 GAAAACAAAA TATAGCGCGC AAACTAGGAT AAATTATCGC GCGCGGTGTC ATCTATGTTA
     6721 CTAGATCGAC GCTTGCTGAA TTGGAGCGCT GCAAGAATTC AAGCTTGGAG GAATTCCAAT
     6781 CCCACAAAAA TCTGAGCTTA ACAGCACAGT TGCTCCTCTC AGAGCAGAAT CGGGTATTCA
     6841 ACACCCTCAT ATCAACTACT ACGTTGTGTA TAACGGTCCA CATGCCGGTA TATACGATGA
     6901 CTGGGGTTGT ACAAAGGCGG CAACAAACGG CGTTCCCGGA GTTGCACACA AGAAATTTGC
     6961 CACTATTACA GAGGCAAGAG CAGCAGCTGA CGCGTACACA ACAAGTCAGC AAACAGACAG
     7021 GTTGAACTTC ATCCCCAAAG GAGAAGCTCA ACTCAAGCCC AAGAGCTTTG CTAAGGCCCT
     7081 AACAAGCCCA CCAAAGCAAA AAGCCCACTG GCTCACGCTA GGAACCAAAA GGCCCAGCAG
     7141 TGATCCAGCC CCAAAAGAGA TCTCCTTTGC CCCGGAGATT ACAATGGACG ATTTCCTCTA
     7201 TCTTTACGAT CTAGGAAGGA AGTTCGAAGG TGAAGGTGAC GACACTATGT TCACCACTGA
     7261 TAATGAGAAG GTTAGCCTCT TCAATTTCAG AAAGAATGCT GACCCACAGA TGGTTAGAGA
     7321 GGCCTACGCA GCAAGTCTCA TCAAGACGAT CTACCCGAGT AACAATCTCC AGGAGATCAA
     7381 ATACCTTCCC AAGAAGGTTA AAGATGCAGT CAAAAGATTC AGGACTAATT GCATCAAGAA
     7441 CACAGAGAAA GACATATTTC TCAAGATCAG AAGTACTATT CCAGTATGGA CGATTCAAGG
     7501 CTTGCTTCAT AAACCAAGGC AAGTAATAGA GATTGGAGTC TCTAAAAAGG TAGTTCCTAC
     7561 TGAATCTAAG GCCATGCATG GAGTCTAAGA TTCAAATCGA GGATCTAACA GAACTCGCCG
     7621 TCAAGACTGG CGAACAGTTC ATACAGAGTC TTTTACGACT CAATGACAAG AAGAAAATCT
     7681 TCGTCAACAT GGTGGAGCAC GACACTCTGG TCTACTCCAA AAATGTCAAA GATACAGTCT
     7741 CAGAAGATCA AAGGGCTATT GAGACTTTTC AACAAAGGAT AATTTCGGGA AACCTCCTCG
     7801 GATTCCATTG CCCAGCTATC TGTCACTTCA TCGAAAGGAC AGTAGAAAAG GAAGGTGGCT
     7861 CCTACAAATG CCATCATTGC GATAAAGGAA AGGCTATCAT TCAAGATCTC TCTGCCGACA
     7921 GTGGTCCCAA AGATGGACCC CCACCCACGA GGAGCATCGT GGAAAAAGAA GAGGTTCCAA
     7981 CCACGTCTAC AAAGCAAGTG GATTGATGTG ACATCTCCAC TGACGTAAGG GATGACGCAC
     8041 AATCCCACTA TCCTTCGCAA GACCCTTCCT CTATATAAGG AAGTTCATTT CATTTGGAGA
     8101 GGACACGCTC GAGTATAAGA GCTCATTTTT ACAACAATTA CCAACAACAA CAAACAACAA
     8161 ACAACATTAC AATTACATTT ACAATTATCG ATACAATGAA CAAAACAAAC CCAGAAAGAA
     8221 AAATATCACT AACCTCATTC AAAGAGAGAA TGGCTTGTAA AGAAAAGCCT CGTGATCTTC
     8281 AAGTTCTTTT GATCATATCT ATAGTTTTGA GTTGTTCTTT TGCTGTTTCT GCAACGGTGG
     8341 AAGAAGCTAA TGCTCTTTTG AAATGGAAGT CAACTTTCAC AAACCAGACA AGTTCATCAA
     8401 AGCTATCTTC TTGGGTCAAT CCAAACACAA GCAGCTTTTG TACCAGTTGG TATGGTGTTG
     8461 CCTGCTCACT CGGGAGCATT ATACGGTTGA ATCTTACTAA TACCGGTATC GAAGGTACTT
     8521 TCGAAGATTT TCCATTCTCG TCTCTCCCCA ATCTCACTTT TGTTGATCTC AGTATGAACC
     8581 GTTTCTCTGG AACCATCTCT CCTTTATGGG GACGGTTCTC GAAACTCGAA TACTTCGATT
     8641 TGTCGATTAA CCAGTTAGTT GGTGAAATCC CACCTGAACT TGGTGATTTG AGTAATTTAG
     8701 ATACTCTCCA TCTAGTTGAA AACAAGTTAA ACGGATCGAT TCCTTCTGAG ATCGGTCGGT
     8761 TAACTAAGGT TACGGAGATA GCTATATACG ACAATCTTTT AACCGGACCA ATACCTTCTT
     8821 CTTTTGGAAA CCTTACCAAA CTAGTTAACC TCTACCTCTT TATCAATTCT CTTTCTGGTT
     8881 CAATTCCTTC TGAAATAGGA AACTTACCCA ACCTTAGAGA GCTATGTCTA GgTAGGAACA
     8941 ACCTTACCGG TAAAATCCCT TCTAGTTTCG GGAATTTGAA GAATGTAACT CTTCTCAATA
     9001 TGTTTGAAAA TCAGCTCTCT GGTGAAATCC CTCCTGAGAT TGGTAATATG ACCGCTTTAG
     9061 ATACACTTAG TCTCCACACA AATAAGCTTA CCGGTCCAAT ACCTTCTACC TTAGGAAACA
     9121 TCAAAACCCT AGCCGTTCTT CATCTTTACC TGAATCAACT CAATGGTTCG ATTCCACCGG
     9181 AACTAGGCGA AATGGAATCA ATGATTGATT TGGAGATAAG TGAGAACAAA CTCACCGGTC
     9241 CTGTTCCCGA TTCTTTTGGC AAGTTAACCG CGTTGGAATG GTTGTTCCTA CGTGATAATC
     9301 AGCTCTCTGG TCCCATCCCA CCGGGAATTG CTAACTCTAC AGAGCTCACC GTCCTGCAGC
     9361 TCGACACCAA CAACTTCACC GGTTTCTTGC CTGATACCAT CTGTAGAGGT GGAAAGCTTG
     9421 AGAATCTTAC GCTAGATGAT AATCACTTCG AAGGTCCTGT TCCTAAAAGC TTGAGAGATT
     9481 GCAAGAGCTT GATCAGAGTA AGATTCAAAG GGAATAGTTT CTCCGGAGAT ATCTCTGAGG
     9541 CTTTCGGAGT TTACCCGACT CTCAACTTCA TCGATCTCAG CAACAACAAC TTTCATGGAC
     9601 AACTTTCAGC CAACTGGGAA CAAAGTCAAA AGCTGGTTGC ATTCATCCTC TCAAACAACA
     9661 GCATCACTGG AGCCATCCCA CCTGAGATTT GGAACATGAC ACAGCTAAGT CAGCTCGATC
     9721 TATCTTCCAA CCGCATCACC GGCGAGCTAC CTGAATCAAT CAGCAATATC AACCGTATAT
     9781 CAAAACTCCA ACTCAACGGG AATCGGCTAT CAGGCAAAAT CCCTTCAGGA ATCAGACTCT
     9841 TAACCAATCT TGAGTATCTT GATCTATCCT CAAACCGATT CAGTTCCGAA ATACCCCCAA
     9901 CGCTCAACAA TTTGCCAAGG CTCTACTACA TGAACCTGAG CAGAAACGAC TTGGATCAAA
     9961 CCATCCCGGA GGGGTTAACA AAGCTATCTC AGTTACAAAT GCTTGATCTC AGCTACAATC
    10021 AGCTCGACGG AGAGATCTCA TCACAATTCA GATCTTTACA AAACCTCGAA AGACTCGACC
    10081 TCTCACACAA CAATCTCTCA GGTCAAATCC CACCAAGTTT CAAAGATATG CTAGCACTAA
    10141 CACACGTCGA TGTATCACAC AACAACCTCC AAGGTCCAAT TCCAGATAAC GCAGCGTTTC
    10201 GAAACGCACC TCCAGATGCT TTTGAAGGTA ACAAAGACTT ATGTGGTAGT GTTAACACCA
    10261 CACAAGGCTT GAAGCCATGT TCAATCACAT CCTCAAAGAA ATCACACAAG GATCGAAACC
    10321 TAATCATCTA CATACTAGTT CCGATCATCG GAGCAATCAT AATCCTCTCC GTCTGCGCCG
    10381 GAATCTTCAT CTGTTTCCGT AAACGAACAA AACAAATCGA GGAGCATACA GATTCAGAAT
    10441 CAGGAGGAGA AACATTATCA ATCTTCAGCT TCGACGGCAA AGTCCGATAC CAAGAGATCA
    10501 TCAAAGCAAC AGGAGAATTC GATCCAAAAT ACCTAATCGG AACCGGAGGA CACGGCAAAG
    10561 TCTACAAAGC AAAGCTACCA AACGCAATCA TGGCGGTGAA AAAGCTAAAC GAAACAACAG
    10621 ACTCATCAAT CTCAAATCCA TCAACAAAAC AAGAGTTTCT CAACGAAATC AGAGCACTAA
    10681 CCGAGATCCG TCACCGGAAC GTCGTGAAAC TCTTCGGATT CTGCTCGCAT CGCCGCAACA
    10741 CGTTTCTGGT TTACGAGTAC ATGGAGAGAG GAAGCTTGAG GAAAGTTTTG GAGAATGATG
    10801 ATGAAGCGAA GAAGTTAGAT TGGGGAAAGA GGATCAACGT TGTGAAAGGT GTGGCTCATG
    10861 CTTTGTCTTA TATGCATCAT GATCGGTCaC CGGCGATTGT TCACCGTGAT ATTAGTAGTG
    10921 GGAATATTCT TCTCGGCGAG GATTATGAAG CGAAGATCTC TGATTTTGGT ACTGCGAAGC
    10981 TTCTTAAACC GGATTCTTCA AATTGGTCCG CCGTTGCTGG TACTTACGGC TATGTTGCTC
    11041 CAGGTACGCT TTTTGACCCG TTGGATAAAT TGGTTGTGGA TTTGACCCGG TTATGGTCGG
    11101 GTCGGGTTGA AATTATGGTT AGATTTGGTT TATTCGGGTT AAATTTTAAC CAAATAAAAA
    11161 CCAAAATGTT TTGTTTCGGT TTGAAGTTTT TTTTGACTAT GGGTTGGATT TGGTTCAGTT
    11221 TTTAACCAAA ATTTTGTTGC AAATTAAGTA AACAACTAGA ATTCATTATA TTATAACCAA
    11281 ATAAAAACCA AAATTTTTGT AGGTAATGAA ATTCCTAGTC TAATTTCTAG AAAGAAAAAA
    11341 ATAATGTTTT AAGTTTGGAT TTGGTTCAGC TTTTAAATAA ATGTAAAATT TACAAAAAAA
    11401 AAAAAAAAAA AAAAAGAATT AGTGAAAATT ATTATTAGAT TATGTAATGA TATTATATTT
    11461 ATATTTAATA TATTGATTTT GAAACATAAA TTATTCATGA ATTTTGGTTA GAAAATCGAT
    11521 TTTACTTCGT TTTATTTTTT TGCCAAATTT CAAGTACTAA GCATTTCTAT TTGATTCATT
    11581 TTGGTATAGT TTGAGTTAGT TTAAAATGCA ATTCCTATAA GTCTTATAAA TCTGATTTAT
    11641 TATTTAGTAT ATATCATAAA TAAAAATAAT GATAGTGACT AACATGTTTG TGAAATTTGG
    11701 ATGTGACAGA ACTAGCTTAT GCGATGAAAG TGACTGAGAA ATGCGATGTG TATAGCTTTG
    11761 GAGTTCTAAC ACTTGAAGTG ATCAAAGGAG AGCATCCAGG AGATCTAGTT TCAACTCTTT
    11821 CATCCTCACC TCCCGATGCA ACTCTGTCAC TGAAAAGCAT TTCCGACCAC CGGCTACCGG
    11881 AACCGACACC GGAGATTAAA GAGGAGGTCT TAGAGATTTT GAAAGTTGCA CTTTTGTGTT
    11941 TACATTCTGA TCCACAAGCT CGCCCAACAA TGCTCTCTAT CTCCACTGCC TTTTCTTCGG
    12001 TGAGCAAGGG CGAGGAGCTG TTCACCGGGG TGGTGCCCAT CCTGGTCGAG CTGGACGGCG
    12061 ACGTAAACGG CCACAAGTTC AGCGTGTCCG GCGAGGGCGA GGGCGATGCC ACCTACGGCA
    12121 AGCTGACCCT GAAGTTCATC TGCACCACCG GCAAGCTGCC CGTGCCCTGG CCCACCCTCG
    12181 TGACCACCCT GACCTACGGC GTGCAGTGCT TCAGCCGCTA CCCCGACCAC ATGAAGCAGC
    12241 ACGACTTCTT CAAGTCCGCC ATGCCCGAAG GCTACGTCCA GGAGCGCACC ATCTTCTTCA
    12301 AGGACGACGG CAACTACAAG ACCCGCGCCG AGGTGAAGTT CGAGGGCGAC ACCCTGGTGA
    12361 ACCGCATCGA GCTGAAGGGC ATCGACTTCA AGGAGGACGG CAACATCCTG GGGCACAAGC
    12421 TGGAGTACAA CTACAACAGC CACAACGTCT ATATCATGGC CGACAAGCAG AAGAACGGCA
    12481 TCAAGGTGAA CTTCAAGATC CGCCACAACA TCGAGGACGG CAGCGTGCAG CTCGCCGACC
    12541 ACTACCAGCA GAACACCCCC ATCGGCGACG GCCCCGTGCT GCTGCCCGAC AACCACTACC
    12601 TGAGCACCCA GTCCAAGCTG AGCAAAGACC CCAACGAGAA GCGCGATCAC ATGGTCCTGC
    12661 TGGAGTTCGT GACCGCCGCC GGGATCACTC ACGGCATGGA CGAGCTGTAC AAGTAAGCTT
//
