# Supplementary material for: Leveraging co-evolutionary insights and AI-based structural modeling to unravel receptor-peptide ligand-binding mechanisms
Source: bioRxiv preprint, doi:10.1101/2024.01.18.575556, version 1 (2024-01-18)
Supplement: Snoeck_SI [file 575556_file03.zip › Snoeck_SI/Snoeck_Dataset_S5_plasmidMaps/CZLp6673_l1_at_mik2homologue.gb]

LOCUS       L1_At_MIK2homologue    12720 bp ds-DNA     circular     17-JUL-2023
DEFINITION  .
FEATURES             Location/Qualifiers
     Terminator      563..830
                     /label="nos terminator (A. tumefaciens)"
                     /ApEinfo_revcolor="#b1ff67"
                     /ApEinfo_fwdcolor="#b1ff67"
     Promoter        868..2209
                     /label="35S promoter (CaMV)"
                     /ApEinfo_revcolor="#85dae9"
                     /ApEinfo_fwdcolor="#85dae9"
     primer          2199..2222
                     /label="JG314_pICSL86977_F"
                     /ApEinfo_revcolor="#d59687"
                     /ApEinfo_fwdcolor="#d59687"
                     /note="sequence: AGAGGACACGCTCGAGTATAAGAG"
     5'_UTR          2226..2287
                     /label="TMV Omega"
                     /ApEinfo_revcolor="#84b0dc"
                     /ApEinfo_fwdcolor="#84b0dc"
     primer          2831..2850
                     /label="HY91_MIK2-1F"
                     /ApEinfo_revcolor="#84b0dc"
                     /ApEinfo_fwdcolor="#84b0dc"
                     /note="sequence: AACGGATCGATTCCTTCTGA"
     misc_feature    3032..3034
                     /label="D246"
                     /ApEinfo_revcolor="#84b0dc"
                     /ApEinfo_fwdcolor="#84b0dc"
     misc_feature    3098..3100
                     /label="N268"
                     /ApEinfo_revcolor="#c7b0e3"
                     /ApEinfo_fwdcolor="#c7b0e3"
     misc_feature    3170..3172
                     /label="S292"
                     /ApEinfo_revcolor="#ffef86"
                     /ApEinfo_fwdcolor="#ffef86"
     misc_feature    3176..3178
                     /label="H294"
                     /ApEinfo_revcolor="#f8d3a9"
                     /ApEinfo_fwdcolor="#f8d3a9"
     misc_feature    3242..3244
                     /label="H316"
                     /ApEinfo_revcolor="#b4abac"
                     /ApEinfo_fwdcolor="#b4abac"
     primer          3486..3510
                     /label="FB883 - 6_At4g08850_seq2"
                     /ApEinfo_revcolor="#d6b295"
                     /ApEinfo_fwdcolor="#d6b295"
                     /note="sequence: tcttgcctgataccatctgtagagg"
     primer          3929..3948
                     /label="HY93_MIK2-2F"
                     /ApEinfo_revcolor="#ffef86"
                     /ApEinfo_fwdcolor="#ffef86"
                     /note="sequence: GGAATCAGACTCTTAACCAA"
     primer          complement(4750..4786)
                     /label="HM640_MIK2_L828M"
                     /ApEinfo_revcolor="#84b0dc"
                     /ApEinfo_fwdcolor="#84b0dc"
                     /note="sequence: CTCGGTcAtTGCTCTGATTTCGTTGAGAAACTCTTGT"
     primer          complement(4750..4786)
                     /label="HM642_MIK2_L828F"
                     /ApEinfo_revcolor="#d6b295"
                     /ApEinfo_fwdcolor="#d6b295"
                     /note="sequence: CTCGGTaAaTGCTCTGATTTCGTTGAGAAACTCTTGT"
     misc_feature    4773..4786
                     /label="overhang"
                     /ApEinfo_revcolor="#75c6a9"
                     /ApEinfo_fwdcolor="#75c6a9"
     primer          4773..4802
                     /label="HM639_MIK2_L828M"
                     /ApEinfo_revcolor="#faac61"
                     /ApEinfo_fwdcolor="#faac61"
                     /note="sequence: GAGCAaTgACCGAGATCCGTCACCGGAACG"
     primer          4773..4802
                     /label="HM641_MIK2_L828F"
                     /ApEinfo_revcolor="#75c6a9"
                     /ApEinfo_fwdcolor="#75c6a9"
                     /note="sequence: GAGCAtTtACCGAGATCCGTCACCGGAACG"
     misc_feature    4778..4781
                     /label="overhang"
                     /ApEinfo_revcolor="#b7e6d7"
                     /ApEinfo_fwdcolor="#b7e6d7"
     primer          complement(4813..4832)
                     /label="FB884 - 6_At4g08850_seq3r"
                     /ApEinfo_revcolor="#f58a5e"
                     /ApEinfo_fwdcolor="#f58a5e"
                     /note="sequence: GATGCGAGCAGAATCCGAAG"
     misc_feature    4970..4972
                     /label="Tyr-VIa"
                     /ApEinfo_revcolor="#75c6a9"
                     /ApEinfo_fwdcolor="#75c6a9"
     misc_feature    4970..4973
                     /label="overhang"
                     /ApEinfo_revcolor="#ffef86"
                     /ApEinfo_fwdcolor="#ffef86"
     misc_feature    4990..4990
                     /label="domesticatiom"
                     /ApEinfo_revcolor="#faac61"
                     /ApEinfo_fwdcolor="#faac61"
     primer          5131..5149
                     /label="HY99_MIK2.1F"
                     /ApEinfo_revcolor="#b4abac"
                     /ApEinfo_fwdcolor="#b4abac"
                     /note="sequence: CTATGTTGCTCCAGgtacg"
     misc_feature    5145..5810
                     /label="Intron"
                     /ApEinfo_revcolor="#ffef86"
                     /ApEinfo_fwdcolor="#ffef86"
     primer          complement(5298..5323)
                     /label="FB878 - 6.2_At4g08850.2_R"
                     /ApEinfo_revcolor="#ff9ccd"
                     /ApEinfo_fwdcolor="#ff9ccd"
                     /note="sequence: AAAACTGAACCAAATCCAACCCATAG"
     CDS             6101..6817
                     /label="mEGFP"
                     /ApEinfo_revcolor="#b1ff67"
                     /ApEinfo_fwdcolor="#b1ff67"
                     /note="codon_start: 1 transl_table: 1 translation: VSKGEELFTGVVPILVELDGDVNGHKFSVSGEGEGDATYGKLTLKFICTTGKLPVPWPTLVTTLTYGVQCFSRYPDHMKQHDFFKSAMPEGYVQERTIFFKDDGNYKTRAEVKFEGDTLVNRIELKGIDFKEDGNILGHKLEYNYNSHNVYIMADKQKNGIKVNFKIRHNIEDGSVQLADHYQQNTPIGDGPVLLPDNHYLSTQSKLSKDPNEKRDHMVLLEFVTAAGITHGMDELYK*"
     Terminator      6822..7535
                     /label="ocs terminator (A.tumefaciens)"
                     /ApEinfo_revcolor="#75c6a9"
                     /ApEinfo_fwdcolor="#75c6a9"
     primer          complement(6903..6922)
                     /label="JG315_pICSL86977_R"
                     /ApEinfo_revcolor="#c6c9d1"
                     /ApEinfo_fwdcolor="#c6c9d1"
                     /note="sequence: TCTGAGCTACACATGCTCAG"
     Misc._feature   7581..7708
                     /label="RB"
                     /ApEinfo_revcolor="#c7b0e3"
                     /ApEinfo_fwdcolor="#c7b0e3"
     Misc._feature   11560..12174
                     /label="rep pMB1"
                     /ApEinfo_revcolor="#84b0dc"
                     /ApEinfo_fwdcolor="#84b0dc"
     Misc._feature   complement(12226..12377)
                     /label="LB"
                     /ApEinfo_revcolor="#75c6a9"
                     /ApEinfo_fwdcolor="#75c6a9"
     Promoter        12406..12704
                     /label="nos promoter (A.tumefaciens)"
                     /ApEinfo_revcolor="#c6c9d1"
                     /ApEinfo_fwdcolor="#c6c9d1"
ORIGIN
        1 CTCCTGAAAG AAGGCCTGCT GATATTAGAA GGGCTACTGA GGCTGATATG CCTGCTGTGT
       61 GCACTATTGT GAATCATTAC ATTGAGACTT CTACTGTGAA TTTCAGGACT GAGCCTCAAG
      121 AACCACAAGA GTGGACTGAT GATCTTGTGA GGCTTAGAGA GAGGTATCCT TGGCTTGTTG
      181 CTGAAGTGGA TGGTGAAGTG GCTGGTATTG CTTATGCTGG TCCTTGGAAG GCTAGGAATG
      241 CTTACGATTG GACTGCTGAG TCTACTGTTT ACGTGTCTCC TAGGCATCAA AGAACTGGTC
      301 TTGGATCTAC TCTTTACACT CATCTTTTGA AGTCTTTGGA GGCTCAGGGT TTCAAGTCTG
      361 TGGTTGCTGT GATTGGACTT CCTAATGATC CTTCTGTGAG GATGCATGAG GCTCTTGGTT
      421 ATGCTCCTAG GGGAATGCTT AGAGCTGCTG GTTTCAAACA TGGAAATTGG CATGATGTGG
      481 GATTCTGGCA GCTTGATTTC TCTCTTCCTG TTCCTCCTAG ACCTGTTCTT CCTGTGACTG
      541 AGATTTGAGC GGGACTCTGG ATCTAGAGTC AAGCAGATCG TTCAAACATT TGGCAATAAA
      601 GTTTCTTAAG ATTGAATCCT GTTGCCGGTC TTGCGATGAT TATCATATAA TTTCTGTTGA
      661 ATTACGTTAA GCATGTAATA ATTAACATGT AATGCATGAC GTTATTTATG AGATGGGTTT
      721 TTATGATTAG AGTCCCGCAA TTATACATTT AATACGCGAT AGAAAACAAA ATATAGCGCG
      781 CAAACTAGGA TAAATTATCG CGCGCGGTGT CATCTATGTT ACTAGATCGA CGCTTGCTGA
      841 ATTGGAGCGC TGCAAGAATT CAAGCTTGGA GGAATTCCAA TCCCACAAAA ATCTGAGCTT
      901 AACAGCACAG TTGCTCCTCT CAGAGCAGAA TCGGGTATTC AACACCCTCA TATCAACTAC
      961 TACGTTGTGT ATAACGGTCC ACATGCCGGT ATATACGATG ACTGGGGTTG TACAAAGGCG
     1021 GCAACAAACG GCGTTCCCGG AGTTGCACAC AAGAAATTTG CCACTATTAC AGAGGCAAGA
     1081 GCAGCAGCTG ACGCGTACAC AACAAGTCAG CAAACAGACA GGTTGAACTT CATCCCCAAA
     1141 GGAGAAGCTC AACTCAAGCC CAAGAGCTTT GCTAAGGCCC TAACAAGCCC ACCAAAGCAA
     1201 AAAGCCCACT GGCTCACGCT AGGAACCAAA AGGCCCAGCA GTGATCCAGC CCCAAAAGAG
     1261 ATCTCCTTTG CCCCGGAGAT TACAATGGAC GATTTCCTCT ATCTTTACGA TCTAGGAAGG
     1321 AAGTTCGAAG GTGAAGGTGA CGACACTATG TTCACCACTG ATAATGAGAA GGTTAGCCTC
     1381 TTCAATTTCA GAAAGAATGC TGACCCACAG ATGGTTAGAG AGGCCTACGC AGCAAGTCTC
     1441 ATCAAGACGA TCTACCCGAG TAACAATCTC CAGGAGATCA AATACCTTCC CAAGAAGGTT
     1501 AAAGATGCAG TCAAAAGATT CAGGACTAAT TGCATCAAGA ACACAGAGAA AGACATATTT
     1561 CTCAAGATCA GAAGTACTAT TCCAGTATGG ACGATTCAAG GCTTGCTTCA TAAACCAAGG
     1621 CAAGTAATAG AGATTGGAGT CTCTAAAAAG GTAGTTCCTA CTGAATCTAA GGCCATGCAT
     1681 GGAGTCTAAG ATTCAAATCG AGGATCTAAC AGAACTCGCC GTCAAGACTG GCGAACAGTT
     1741 CATACAGAGT CTTTTACGAC TCAATGACAA GAAGAAAATC TTCGTCAACA TGGTGGAGCA
     1801 CGACACTCTG GTCTACTCCA AAAATGTCAA AGATACAGTC TCAGAAGATC AAAGGGCTAT
     1861 TGAGACTTTT CAACAAAGGA TAATTTCGGG AAACCTCCTC GGATTCCATT GCCCAGCTAT
     1921 CTGTCACTTC ATCGAAAGGA CAGTAGAAAA GGAAGGTGGC TCCTACAAAT GCCATCATTG
     1981 CGATAAAGGA AAGGCTATCA TTCAAGATCT CTCTGCCGAC AGTGGTCCCA AAGATGGACC
     2041 CCCACCCACG AGGAGCATCG TGGAAAAAGA AGAGGTTCCA ACCACGTCTA CAAAGCAAGT
     2101 GGATTGATGT GACATCTCCA CTGACGTAAG GGATGACGCA CAATCCCACT ATCCTTCGCA
     2161 AGACCCTTCC TCTATATAAG GAAGTTCATT TCATTTGGAG AGGACACGCT CGAGTATAAG
     2221 AGCTCATTTT TACAACAATT ACCAACAACA ACAAACAACA AACAACATTA CAATTACATT
     2281 TACAATTATC GATACAATGA ACAAAACAAA CCCAGAAAGA AAAATATCAC TAACCTCATT
     2341 CAAAGAGAGA ATGGCTTGTA AAGAAAAGCC TCGTGATCTT CAAGTTCTTT TGATCATATC
     2401 TATAGTTTTG AGTTGTTCTT TTGCTGTTTC TGCAACGGTG GAAGAAGCTA ATGCTCTTTT
     2461 GAAATGGAAG TCAACTTTCA CAAACCAGAC AAGTTCATCA AAGCTATCTT CTTGGGTCAA
     2521 TCCAAACACA AGCAGCTTTT GTACCAGTTG GTATGGTGTT GCCTGCTCAC TCGGGAGCAT
     2581 TATACGGTTG AATCTTACTA ATACCGGTAT CGAAGGTACT TTCGAAGATT TTCCATTCTC
     2641 GTCTCTCCCC AATCTCACTT TTGTTGATCT CAGTATGAAC CGTTTCTCTG GAACCATCTC
     2701 TCCTTTATGG GGACGGTTCT CGAAACTCGA ATACTTCGAT TTGTCGATTA ACCAGTTAGT
     2761 TGGTGAAATC CCACCTGAAC TTGGTGATTT GAGTAATTTA GATACTCTCC ATCTAGTTGA
     2821 AAACAAGTTA AACGGATCGA TTCCTTCTGA GATCGGTCGG TTAACTAAGG TTACGGAGAT
     2881 AGCTATATAC GACAATCTTT TAACCGGACC AATACCTTCT TCTTTTGGAA ACCTTACCAA
     2941 ACTAGTTAAC CTCTACCTCT TTATCAATTC TCTTTCTGGT TCAATTCCTT CTGAAATAGG
     3001 AAACTTACCC AACCTTAGAG AGCTATGTCT AGATAGGAAC AACCTTACCG GTAAAATCCC
     3061 TTCTAGTTTC GGGAATTTGA AGAATGTAAC TCTTCTCAAT ATGTTTGAAA ATCAGCTCTC
     3121 TGGTGAAATC CCTCCTGAGA TTGGTAATAT GACCGCTTTA GATACACTTA GTCTCCACAC
     3181 AAATAAGCTT ACCGGTCCAA TACCTTCTAC CTTAGGAAAC ATCAAAACCC TAGCCGTTCT
     3241 TCATCTTTAC CTGAATCAAC TCAATGGTTC GATTCCACCG GAACTAGGCG AAATGGAATC
     3301 AATGATTGAT TTGGAGATAA GTGAGAACAA ACTCACCGGT CCTGTTCCCG ATTCTTTTGG
     3361 CAAGTTAACC GCGTTGGAAT GGTTGTTCCT ACGTGATAAT CAGCTCTCTG GTCCCATCCC
     3421 ACCGGGAATT GCTAACTCTA CAGAGCTCAC CGTCCTGCAG CTCGACACCA ACAACTTCAC
     3481 CGGTTTCTTG CCTGATACCA TCTGTAGAGG TGGAAAGCTT GAGAATCTTA CGCTAGATGA
     3541 TAATCACTTC GAAGGTCCTG TTCCTAAAAG CTTGAGAGAT TGCAAGAGCT TGATCAGAGT
     3601 AAGATTCAAA GGGAATAGTT TCTCCGGAGA TATCTCTGAG GCTTTCGGAG TTTACCCGAC
     3661 TCTCAACTTC ATCGATCTCA GCAACAACAA CTTTCATGGA CAACTTTCAG CCAACTGGGA
     3721 ACAAAGTCAA AAGCTGGTTG CATTCATCCT CTCAAACAAC AGCATCACTG GAGCCATCCC
     3781 ACCTGAGATT TGGAACATGA CACAGCTAAG TCAGCTCGAT CTATCTTCCA ACCGCATCAC
     3841 CGGCGAGCTA CCTGAATCAA TCAGCAATAT CAACCGTATA TCAAAACTCC AACTCAACGG
     3901 GAATCGGCTA TCAGGCAAAA TCCCTTCAGG AATCAGACTC TTAACCAATC TTGAGTATCT
     3961 TGATCTATCC TCAAACCGAT TCAGTTCCGA AATACCCCCA ACGCTCAACA ATTTGCCAAG
     4021 GCTCTACTAC ATGAACCTGA GCAGAAACGA CTTGGATCAA ACCATCCCGG AGGGGTTAAC
     4081 AAAGCTATCT CAGTTACAAA TGCTTGATCT CAGCTACAAT CAGCTCGACG GAGAGATCTC
     4141 ATCACAATTC AGATCTTTAC AAAACCTCGA AAGACTCGAC CTCTCACACA ACAATCTCTC
     4201 AGGTCAAATC CCACCAAGTT TCAAAGATAT GCTAGCACTA ACACACGTCG ATGTATCACA
     4261 CAACAACCTC CAAGGTCCAA TTCCAGATAA CGCAGCGTTT CGAAACGCAC CTCCAGATGC
     4321 TTTTGAAGGT AACAAAGACT TATGTGGTAG TGTTAACACC ACACAAGGCT TGAAGCCATG
     4381 TTCAATCACA TCCTCAAAGA AATCACACAA GGATCGAAAC CTAATCATCT ACATACTAGT
     4441 TCCGATCATC GGAGCAATCA TAATCCTCTC CGTCTGCGCC GGAATCTTCA TCTGTTTCCG
     4501 TAAACGAACA AAACAAATCG AGGAGCATAC AGATTCAGAA TCAGGAGGAG AAACATTATC
     4561 AATCTTCAGC TTCGACGGCA AAGTCCGATA CCAAGAGATC ATCAAAGCAA CAGGAGAATT
     4621 CGATCCAAAA TACCTAATCG GAACCGGAGG ACACGGCAAA GTCTACAAAG CAAAGCTACC
     4681 AAACGCAATC ATGGCGGTGA AAAAGCTAAA CGAAACAACA GACTCATCAA TCTCAAATCC
     4741 ATCAACAAAA CAAGAGTTTC TCAACGAAAT CAGAGCACTA ACCGAGATCC GTCACCGGAA
     4801 CGTCGTGAAA CTCTTCGGAT TCTGCTCGCA TCGCCGCAAC ACGTTTCTGG TTTACGAGTA
     4861 CATGGAGAGA GGAAGCTTGA GGAAAGTTTT GGAGAATGAT GATGAAGCGA AGAAGTTAGA
     4921 TTGGGGAAAG AGGATCAACG TTGTGAAAGG TGTGGCTCAT GCTTTGTCTT ATATGCATCA
     4981 TGATCGGTCa CCGGCGATTG TTCACCGTGA TATTAGTAGT GGGAATATTC TTCTCGGCGA
     5041 GGATTATGAA GCGAAGATCT CTGATTTTGG TACTGCGAAG CTTCTTAAAC CGGATTCTTC
     5101 AAATTGGTCC GCCGTTGCTG GTACTTACGG CTATGTTGCT CCAGGTACGC TTTTTGACCC
     5161 GTTGGATAAA TTGGTTGTGG ATTTGACCCG GTTATGGTCG GGTCGGGTTG AAATTATGGT
     5221 TAGATTTGGT TTATTCGGGT TAAATTTTAA CCAAATAAAA ACCAAAATGT TTTGTTTCGG
     5281 TTTGAAGTTT TTTTTGACTA TGGGTTGGAT TTGGTTCAGT TTTTAACCAA AATTTTGTTG
     5341 CAAATTAAGT AAACAACTAG AATTCATTAT ATTATAACCA AATAAAAACC AAAATTTTTG
     5401 TAGGTAATGA AATTCCTAGT CTAATTTCTA GAAAGAAAAA AATAATGTTT TAAGTTTGGA
     5461 TTTGGTTCAG CTTTTAAATA AATGTAAAAT TTACAAAAAA AAAAAAAAAA AAAAAAGAAT
     5521 TAGTGAAAAT TATTATTAGA TTATGTAATG ATATTATATT TATATTTAAT ATATTGATTT
     5581 TGAAACATAA ATTATTCATG AATTTTGGTT AGAAAATCGA TTTTACTTCG TTTTATTTTT
     5641 TTGCCAAATT TCAAGTACTA AGCATTTCTA TTTGATTCAT TTTGGTATAG TTTGAGTTAG
     5701 TTTAAAATGC AATTCCTATA AGTCTTATAA ATCTGATTTA TTATTTAGTA TATATCATAA
     5761 ATAAAAATAA TGATAGTGAC TAACATGTTT GTGAAATTTG GATGTGACAG AACTAGCTTA
     5821 TGCGATGAAA GTGACTGAGA AATGCGATGT GTATAGCTTT GGAGTTCTAA CACTTGAAGT
     5881 GATCAAAGGA GAGCATCCAG GAGATCTAGT TTCAACTCTT TCATCCTCAC CTCCCGATGC
     5941 AACTCTGTCA CTGAAAAGCA TTTCCGACCA CCGGCTACCG GAACCGACAC CGGAGATTAA
     6001 AGAGGAGGTC TTAGAGATTT TGAAAGTTGC ACTTTTGTGT TTACATTCTG ATCCACAAGC
     6061 TCGCCCAACA ATGCTCTCTA TCTCCACTGC CTTTTCTTCG GTGAGCAAGG GCGAGGAGCT
     6121 GTTCACCGGG GTGGTGCCCA TCCTGGTCGA GCTGGACGGC GACGTAAACG GCCACAAGTT
     6181 CAGCGTGTCC GGCGAGGGCG AGGGCGATGC CACCTACGGC AAGCTGACCC TGAAGTTCAT
     6241 CTGCACCACC GGCAAGCTGC CCGTGCCCTG GCCCACCCTC GTGACCACCC TGACCTACGG
     6301 CGTGCAGTGC TTCAGCCGCT ACCCCGACCA CATGAAGCAG CACGACTTCT TCAAGTCCGC
     6361 CATGCCCGAA GGCTACGTCC AGGAGCGCAC CATCTTCTTC AAGGACGACG GCAACTACAA
     6421 GACCCGCGCC GAGGTGAAGT TCGAGGGCGA CACCCTGGTG AACCGCATCG AGCTGAAGGG
     6481 CATCGACTTC AAGGAGGACG GCAACATCCT GGGGCACAAG CTGGAGTACA ACTACAACAG
     6541 CCACAACGTC TATATCATGG CCGACAAGCA GAAGAACGGC ATCAAGGTGA ACTTCAAGAT
     6601 CCGCCACAAC ATCGAGGACG GCAGCGTGCA GCTCGCCGAC CACTACCAGC AGAACACCCC
     6661 CATCGGCGAC GGCCCCGTGC TGCTGCCCGA CAACCACTAC CTGAGCACCC AGTCCAAGCT
     6721 GAGCAAAGAC CCCAACGAGA AGCGCGATCA CATGGTCCTG CTGGAGTTCG TGACCGCCGC
     6781 CGGGATCACT CACGGCATGG ACGAGCTGTA CAAGTAAGCT TGTCCTGCTT TAATGAGATA
     6841 TGCGAGAAGC CTATGATCGC ATGATATTTG CTTTCAATTC TGTTGTGCAC GTTGTAAAAA
     6901 ACCTGAGCAT GTGTAGCTCA GATCCTTACC GCCGGTTTCG GTTCATTCTA ATGAATATAT
     6961 CACCCGTTAC TATCGTATTT TTATGAATAA TATTCTCCGT TCAATTTACT GATTGTACCC
     7021 TACTACTTAT ATGTACAATA TTAAAATGAA AACAATATAT TGTGCTGAAT AGGTTTATAG
     7081 CGACATCTAT GATAGAGCGC CACAATAACA AACAATTGCG TTTTATTATT ACAAATCCAA
     7141 TTTTAAAAAA AGCGGCAGAA CCGGTCAAAC CTAAAAGACT GATTACATAA ATCTTATTCA
     7201 AATTTCAAAA GTGCCCCAGG GGCTAGTATC TACGACACAC CGAGCGGCGA ACTAATAACG
     7261 CTCACTGAAG GGAACTCCGG TTCCCCGCCG GCGCGCATGG GTGAGATTCC TTGAAGTTGA
     7321 GTATTGGCCG TCCGCTCTAC CGAAAGTTAC GGGCACCATT CAACCCGGTC CAGCACGGCG
     7381 GCCGGGTAAC CGACTTGCTG CCCCGAGAAT TATGCAGCAT TTTTTTGGTG TATGTGGGCC
     7441 CCAAATGAAG TGCAGGTCAA ACCTTGACAG TGACGACAAA TCGTTGGGCG GGTCCAGGGC
     7501 GAATTTTGCG ACAACATGTC GAGGCTCAGC AGGACCGCTA CTAGAGGATG CACATGTGAC
     7561 CGAGGGACAC GAAGTGATCC GTTTAAACTA TCAGTGTTTG ACAGGATATA TTGGCGGGTA
     7621 AACCTAAGAG AAAAGAGCGT TTATTAGAAT AATCGGATAT TTAAAAGGGC GTGAAAAGGT
     7681 TTATCCGTTC GTCCATTTGT ATGTGCCAGC CGTGCGGCTG CATGAAATCC TGGCCGGTTT
     7741 GTCTGATGCC AAGCTGGCGG CCTGGCCGGC CAGCTTGGCC GCTGAAGAAA CCGAGCGCCG
     7801 CCGTCTAAAA AGGTGATGTG TATTTGAGTA AAACAGCTTG CGTCATGCGG TCGCTGCGTA
     7861 TATGATGCGA TGAGTAAATA AACAAATACG CAAGGGGAAC GCATGAAGGT TATCGCTGTA
     7921 CTTAACCAGA AAGGCGGGTC AGGCAAGACG ACCATCGCAA CCCATCTAGC CCGCGCCCTG
     7981 CAACTCGCCG GGGCCGATGT TCTGTTAGTC GATTCCGATC CCCAGGGCAG TGCCCGCGAT
     8041 TGGGCGGCCG TGCGGGAAGA TCAACCGCTA ACCGTTGTCG GCATCGACCG CCCGACGATT
     8101 GACCGCGACG TGAAGGCCAT CGGCCGGCGC GACTTCGTAG TGATCGACGG AGCGCCCCAG
     8161 GCGGCGGACT TGGCTGTGTC CGCGATCAAG GCAGCCGACT TCGTGCTGAT TCCGGTGCAG
     8221 CCAAGCCCTT ACGACATATG GGCCACCGCC GACCTGGTGG AGCTGGTTAA GCAGCGCATT
     8281 GAGGTCACGG ATGGAAGGCT ACAAGCGGCC TTTGTCGTGT CGCGGGCGAT CAAAGGCACG
     8341 CGCATCGGCG GTGAGGTTGC CGAGGCGCTG GCCGGGTACG AGCTGCCCAT TCTTGAGTCC
     8401 CGTATCACGC AGCGCGTGAG CTACCCAGGC ACTGCCGCCG CCGGCACAAC CGTTCTTGAA
     8461 TCAGAACCCG AGGGCGACGC TGCCCGCGAG GTCCAGGCGC TGGCCGCTGA AATTAAATCA
     8521 AAACTCATTT GAGTTAATGA GGTAAAGAGA AAATGAGCAA AAGCACAAAC ACGCTAAGTG
     8581 CCGGCCGTCC GAGCGCACGC AGCAGCAAGG CTGCAACGTT GGCCAGCCTG GCAGACACGC
     8641 CAGCCATGAA GCGGGTCAAC TTTCAGTTGC CGGCGGAGGA TCACACCAAG CTGAAGATGT
     8701 ACGCGGTACG CCAAGGCAAG ACCATTACCG AGCTGCTATC TGAATACATC GCGCAGCTAC
     8761 CAGAGTAAAT GAGCAAATGA ATAAATGAGT AGATGAATTT TAGCGGCTAA AGGAGGCGGC
     8821 ATGGAAAATC AAGAACAACC AGGCACCGAC GCCGTGGAAT GCCCCATGTG TGGAGGAACG
     8881 GGCGGTTGGC CAGGCGTAAG CGGCTGGGTT GTCTGCCGGC CCTGCAATGG CACTGGAACC
     8941 CCCAAGCCCG AGGAATCGGC GTGACGGTCG CAAACCATCC GGCCCGGTAC AAATCGGCGC
     9001 GGCGCTGGGT GATGACCTGG TGGAGAAGTT GAAGGCCGCG CAGGCCGCCC AGCGGCAACG
     9061 CATCGAGGCA GAAGCACGCC CCGGTGAATC GTGGCAAGCG GCCGCTGATC GAATCCGCAA
     9121 AGAATCCCGG CAACCGCCGG CAGCCGGTGC GCCGTCGATT AGGAAGCCGC CCAAGGGCGA
     9181 CGAGCAACCA GATTTTTTCG TTCCGATGCT CTATGACGTG GGCACCCGCG ATAGTCGCAG
     9241 CATCATGGAC GTGGCCGTTT TCCGTCTGTC GAAGCGTGAC CGACGAGCTG GCGAGGTGAT
     9301 CCGCTACGAG CTTCCAGACG GGCACGTAGA GGTTTCCGCA GGGCCGGCCG GCATGGCCAG
     9361 TGTGTGGGAT TACGACCTGG TACTGATGGC GGTTTCCCAT CTAACCGAAT CCATGAACCG
     9421 ATACCGGGAA GGGAAGGGAG ACAAGCCCGG CCGCGTGTTC CGTCCACACG TTGCGGACGT
     9481 ACTCAAGTTC TGCCGGCGAG CCGATGGCGG AAAGCAGAAA GACGACCTGG TAGAAACCTG
     9541 CATTCGGTTA AACACCACGC ACGTTGCCAT GCAGCGTACG AAGAAGGCCA AGAACGGCCG
     9601 CCTGGTGACG GTATCCGAGG GTGAAGCCTT GATTAGCCGC TACAAGATCG TAAAGAGCGA
     9661 AACCGGGCGG CCGGAGTACA TCGAGATCGA GCTAGCTGAT TGGATGTACC GCGAGATCAC
     9721 AGAAGGCAAG AACCCGGACG TGCTGACGGT TCACCCCGAT TACTTTTTGA TCGATCCCGG
     9781 CATCGGCCGT TTTCTCTACC GCCTGGCACG CCGCGCCGCA GGCAAGGCAG AAGCCAGATG
     9841 GTTGTTCAAG ACGATCTACG AACGCAGTGG CAGCGCCGGA GAGTTCAAGA AGTTCTGTTT
     9901 CACCGTGCGC AAGCTGATCG GGTCAAATGA CCTGCCGGAG TACGATTTGA AGGAGGAGGC
     9961 GGGGCAGGCT GGCCCGATCC TAGTCATGCG CTACCGCAAC CTGATCGAGG GCGAAGCATC
    10021 CGCCGGTTCC TAATGTACGG AGCAGATGCT AGGGCAAATT GCCCTAGCAG GGGAAAAAGG
    10081 TCGAAAAAGC TTCTTTCCTG TGGATAGCAC GTACATTGGG AACCCAAAGC CGTACATTGG
    10141 GAACCGGAAC CCGTACATTG GGAACCCAAA GCCGTACATT GGGAACCGGT CACACATGTA
    10201 AGTGACTGAT ATAAAAGAGA AAAAAGGCGA TTTTTCCGCC TAAAACTCTT TAAAACTTAT
    10261 TAAAACTCTT AAAACCCGCC TGGCCTGTGC ATAACTGTCT GGCCAGCGCA CAGCCGAACA
    10321 GCTGCAAAAA GCGCCTACCC TTCGGTCGCT GCGCTCCCTA CGCCCCGCCG CTTCGCGTCG
    10381 GCCTATCGCG GCCGCTGGCC GCTCAAAAAT GGCTGGCCTA CGGCCAGGCA ATCTACCAGG
    10441 GCGCGGACAA GCCGCGCCGT CGCCACTCGA CCGCCGGCGC CCACATCAAG GCTCCGAGTG
    10501 CGCGGAACCC CTATTTGTTT ATTTTTCTAA ATACATTCAA ATATGTATCC GCTCATGAGA
    10561 CAATAACCCT GATAAATGCT TCAATAATAT TGAAAAAGGA AGAGTATGGC TAAAATGAGA
    10621 ATATCACCGG AATTGAAAAA ACTGATCGAA AAATACCGCT GCGTAAAAGA TACGGAAGGA
    10681 ATGTCTCCTG CTAAGGTATA TAAGCTGGTG GGAGAAAATG AAAACCTATA TTTAAAAATG
    10741 ACGGACAGCC GGTATAAAGG GACCACCTAT GATGTGGAAC GGGAAAAGGA CATGATGCTA
    10801 TGGCTGGAAG GAAAGCTGCC TGTTCCAAAG GTCCTGCACT TTGAACGGCA TGATGGCTGG
    10861 AGCAATCTGC TCATGAGTGA GGCCGATGGC GTCCTTTGCT CGGAAGAGTA TGAAGATGAA
    10921 CAAAGCCCTG AAAAGATTAT CGAGCTGTAT GCGGAGTGCA TCAGGCTCTT TCACTCCATC
    10981 GACATATCGG ATTGTCCCTA TACGAATAGC TTAGACAGCC GCTTAGCCGA ATTGGATTAC
    11041 TTACTGAATA ACGATCTGGC CGATGTGGAT TGCGAAAACT GGGAAGAGGA CACTCCATTT
    11101 AAAGATCCGC GCGAGCTGTA TGATTTTTTA AAGACGGAAA AGCCCGAAGA GGAACTTGTC
    11161 TTTTCCCACG GCGACCTGGG AGACAGCAAC ATCTTTGTGA AAGATGGCAA AGTAAGTGGC
    11221 TTTATTGATC TTGGGAGAAG CGGCAGGGCG GACAAGTGGT ATGACATTGC CTTCTGCGTC
    11281 CGGTCGCTCA GGGAGGATAT CGGGGAAGAA CAGTATGTCG AGCTATTTTT TGACTTACTG
    11341 GGGATCAAGC CTGATTGGGA GAAAATAAAA TATTATATTT TACTGGATGA ATTGTTTTAG
    11401 CTGTCAGACC AAGTTTACTC ATATATACTT TAGATTGATT TAAAACTTCA TTTTTAATTT
    11461 AAAAGGATCT AGGTGAAGAT CCTTTTTGAT AATCTCATGA CCAAAATCCC TTAACGTGAG
    11521 TTTTCGTTCC ACTGAGCGTC AGACCCCGTA GAAAAGATCA AAGGATCTTC TTGAGATCCT
    11581 TTTTTTCTGC GCGTAATCTG CTGCTTGCAA ACAAAAAAAC CACCGCTACC AGCGGTGGTT
    11641 TGTTTGCCGG ATCAAGAGCT ACCAACTCTT TTTCCGAAGG TAACTGGCTT CAGCAGAGCG
    11701 CAGATACCAA ATACTGTTCT TCTAGTGTAG CCGTAGTTAG GCCACCACTT CAAGAACTCT
    11761 GTAGCACCGC CTACATACCT CGCTCTGCTA ATCCTGTTAC CAGTGGCTGC TGCCAGTGGC
    11821 GATAAGTCGT GTCTTACCGG GTTGGACTCA AGACGATAGT TACCGGATAA GGCGCAGCGG
    11881 TCGGGCTGAA CGGGGGGTTC GTGCACACAG CCCAGCTTGG AGCGAACGAC CTACACCGAA
    11941 CTGAGATACC TACAGCGTGA GCTATGAGAA AGCGCCACGC TTCCCGAAGG GAGAAAGGCG
    12001 GACAGGTATC CGGTAAGCGG CAGGGTCGGA ACAGGAGAGC GCACGAGGGA GCTTCCAGGG
    12061 GGAAACGCCT GGTATCTTTA TAGTCCTGTC GGGTTTCGCC ACCTCTGACT TGAGCGTCGA
    12121 TTTTTGTGAT GCTCGTCAGG GGGGCGGAGC CTATGGAAAA ACGCCAGCAA CGCGGCCTTT
    12181 TTACGGTTCC TGCTCGGATC TGTTGGACCG GACAGTAGTC ATGGTTGATG GGCTGCCTGT
    12241 ATCGAGTGGT GATTTTGTGC CGAGCTGCCG GTCGGGGAGC TGTTGGCTGG CTGGTGGCAG
    12301 GATATATTGT GGTGTAAACA AATTGACGCT TAGACAACTT AATAACACAT TGCGGACGTT
    12361 TTTAATGTAC TGGGGTTGAA CACTCTGTGC CGAATTCGGA TCCGGAGCGG AGAATTAAGG
    12421 GAGTCACGTT ATGACCCCCG CCGATGACGC GGGACAAGCC GTTTTACGTT TGGAACTGAC
    12481 AGAACCGCAA CGTTGAAGGA GCCACTCAGC CGCGGGTTTC TGGAGTTTAA TGAGCTAAGC
    12541 ACATACGTCA GAAACCATTA TTGCGCGTTC AAAAGTCGCC TAAGGTCACT ATCAGCTAGC
    12601 AAATATTTCT TGTCAAAATG CTCCACTGAC GTTCCATAAA TTCCCCTCGG TATCCAATTA
    12661 GAGTCTCATA TTCACTCTCA ATCCAAATAA TCTGCACCGG ATCTGGATCG TTTCGCATGT
//
