# Supplementary material for: Leveraging co-evolutionary insights and AI-based structural modeling to unravel receptor-peptide ligand-binding mechanisms
Source: bioRxiv preprint, doi:10.1101/2024.01.18.575556, version 1 (2024-01-18)
Supplement: Snoeck_SI [file 575556_file03.zip › Snoeck_SI/Snoeck_Dataset_S5_plasmidMaps/czlp6706_l1_h316g.gb]

LOCUS       CZLp6706_L1_H316G      12720 bp ds-DNA     circular     29-AUG-2023
DEFINITION  .
FEATURES             Location/Qualifiers
     Terminator      1..714
                     /label="ocs terminator (A.tumefaciens)"
                     /ApEinfo_revcolor="#75c6a9"
                     /ApEinfo_fwdcolor="#75c6a9"
     primer          complement(82..101)
                     /label="JG315_pICSL86977_R"
                     /ApEinfo_revcolor="#c6c9d1"
                     /ApEinfo_fwdcolor="#c6c9d1"
                     /note="sequence: TCTGAGCTACACATGCTCAG"
     Misc._feature   760..887
                     /label="RB"
                     /ApEinfo_revcolor="#c7b0e3"
                     /ApEinfo_fwdcolor="#c7b0e3"
     Misc._feature   4739..5353
                     /label="rep pMB1"
                     /ApEinfo_revcolor="#84b0dc"
                     /ApEinfo_fwdcolor="#84b0dc"
     Misc._feature   complement(5405..5556)
                     /label="LB"
                     /ApEinfo_revcolor="#75c6a9"
                     /ApEinfo_fwdcolor="#75c6a9"
     Promoter        5585..5883
                     /label="nos promoter (A.tumefaciens)"
                     /ApEinfo_revcolor="#c6c9d1"
                     /ApEinfo_fwdcolor="#c6c9d1"
     Terminator      6462..6729
                     /label="nos terminator (A. tumefaciens)"
                     /ApEinfo_revcolor="#b1ff67"
                     /ApEinfo_fwdcolor="#b1ff67"
     Promoter        6767..8108
                     /label="35S promoter (CaMV)"
                     /ApEinfo_revcolor="#85dae9"
                     /ApEinfo_fwdcolor="#85dae9"
     primer          8098..8121
                     /label="JG314_pICSL86977_F"
                     /ApEinfo_revcolor="#d59687"
                     /ApEinfo_fwdcolor="#d59687"
                     /note="sequence: AGAGGACACGCTCGAGTATAAGAG"
     5'_UTR          8125..8186
                     /label="TMV Omega"
                     /ApEinfo_revcolor="#84b0dc"
                     /ApEinfo_fwdcolor="#84b0dc"
     primer          8730..8749
                     /label="HY91_MIK2-1F"
                     /ApEinfo_revcolor="#84b0dc"
                     /ApEinfo_fwdcolor="#84b0dc"
                     /note="sequence: AACGGATCGATTCCTTCTGA"
     misc_feature    8931..8933
                     /label="D246"
                     /ApEinfo_revcolor="#84b0dc"
                     /ApEinfo_fwdcolor="#84b0dc"
     misc_feature    8997..8999
                     /label="N268"
                     /ApEinfo_revcolor="#c7b0e3"
                     /ApEinfo_fwdcolor="#c7b0e3"
     misc_feature    9069..9071
                     /label="S292"
                     /ApEinfo_revcolor="#ffef86"
                     /ApEinfo_fwdcolor="#ffef86"
     misc_feature    9075..9077
                     /label="H294"
                     /ApEinfo_revcolor="#f8d3a9"
                     /ApEinfo_fwdcolor="#f8d3a9"
     misc_feature    9114..9133
                     /label="reverse"
                     /ApEinfo_revcolor="#c7b0e3"
                     /ApEinfo_fwdcolor="#c7b0e3"
     misc_feature    9134..9148
                     /label="overlap"
                     /ApEinfo_revcolor="#f58a5e"
                     /ApEinfo_fwdcolor="#f58a5e"
     misc_feature    9141..9143
                     /label="H316"
                     /ApEinfo_revcolor="#b4abac"
                     /ApEinfo_fwdcolor="#b4abac"
     misc_feature    9149..9169
                     /label="forward"
                     /ApEinfo_revcolor="#f58a5e"
                     /ApEinfo_fwdcolor="#f58a5e"
     primer          9385..9409
                     /label="FB883 - 6_At4g08850_seq2"
                     /ApEinfo_revcolor="#d6b295"
                     /ApEinfo_fwdcolor="#d6b295"
                     /note="sequence: tcttgcctgataccatctgtagagg"
     primer          9828..9847
                     /label="HY93_MIK2-2F"
                     /ApEinfo_revcolor="#ffef86"
                     /ApEinfo_fwdcolor="#ffef86"
                     /note="sequence: GGAATCAGACTCTTAACCAA"
     primer          complement(10649..10685)
                     /label="HM640_MIK2_L828M"
                     /ApEinfo_revcolor="#84b0dc"
                     /ApEinfo_fwdcolor="#84b0dc"
                     /note="sequence: CTCGGTcAtTGCTCTGATTTCGTTGAGAAACTCTTGT"
     primer          complement(10649..10685)
                     /label="HM642_MIK2_L828F"
                     /ApEinfo_revcolor="#d6b295"
                     /ApEinfo_fwdcolor="#d6b295"
                     /note="sequence: CTCGGTaAaTGCTCTGATTTCGTTGAGAAACTCTTGT"
     misc_feature    10672..10685
                     /label="overhang"
                     /ApEinfo_revcolor="#75c6a9"
                     /ApEinfo_fwdcolor="#75c6a9"
     primer          10672..10701
                     /label="HM641_MIK2_L828F"
                     /ApEinfo_revcolor="#75c6a9"
                     /ApEinfo_fwdcolor="#75c6a9"
                     /note="sequence: GAGCAtTtACCGAGATCCGTCACCGGAACG"
     primer          10672..10701
                     /label="HM639_MIK2_L828M"
                     /ApEinfo_revcolor="#faac61"
                     /ApEinfo_fwdcolor="#faac61"
                     /note="sequence: GAGCAaTgACCGAGATCCGTCACCGGAACG"
     misc_feature    10677..10680
                     /label="overhang"
                     /ApEinfo_revcolor="#b7e6d7"
                     /ApEinfo_fwdcolor="#b7e6d7"
     primer          complement(10712..10731)
                     /label="FB884 - 6_At4g08850_seq3r"
                     /ApEinfo_revcolor="#f58a5e"
                     /ApEinfo_fwdcolor="#f58a5e"
                     /note="sequence: GATGCGAGCAGAATCCGAAG"
     misc_feature    10869..10871
                     /label="Tyr-VIa"
                     /ApEinfo_revcolor="#75c6a9"
                     /ApEinfo_fwdcolor="#75c6a9"
     misc_feature    10869..10872
                     /label="overhang"
                     /ApEinfo_revcolor="#ffef86"
                     /ApEinfo_fwdcolor="#ffef86"
     misc_feature    10889..10889
                     /label="domesticatiom"
                     /ApEinfo_revcolor="#faac61"
                     /ApEinfo_fwdcolor="#faac61"
     primer          11030..11048
                     /label="HY99_MIK2.1F"
                     /ApEinfo_revcolor="#b4abac"
                     /ApEinfo_fwdcolor="#b4abac"
                     /note="sequence: CTATGTTGCTCCAGgtacg"
     misc_feature    11044..11709
                     /label="Intron"
                     /ApEinfo_revcolor="#ffef86"
                     /ApEinfo_fwdcolor="#ffef86"
     primer          complement(11197..11222)
                     /label="FB878 - 6.2_At4g08850.2_R"
                     /ApEinfo_revcolor="#ff9ccd"
                     /ApEinfo_fwdcolor="#ff9ccd"
                     /note="sequence: AAAACTGAACCAAATCCAACCCATAG"
     CDS             12000..12716
                     /label="mEGFP"
                     /ApEinfo_revcolor="#b1ff67"
                     /ApEinfo_fwdcolor="#b1ff67"
                     /note="codon_start: 1 transl_table: 1 translation: VSKGEELFTGVVPILVELDGDVNGHKFSVSGEGEGDATYGKLTLKFICTTGKLPVPWPTLVTTLTYGVQCFSRYPDHMKQHDFFKSAMPEGYVQERTIFFKDDGNYKTRAEVKFEGDTLVNRIELKGIDFKEDGNILGHKLEYNYNSHNVYIMADKQKNGIKVNFKIRHNIEDGSVQLADHYQQNTPIGDGPVLLPDNHYLSTQSKLSKDPNEKRDHMVLLEFVTAAGITHGMDELYK*"
ORIGIN
        1 GTCCTGCTTT AATGAGATAT GCGAGAAGCC TATGATCGCA TGATATTTGC TTTCAATTCT
       61 GTTGTGCACG TTGTAAAAAA CCTGAGCATG TGTAGCTCAG ATCCTTACCG CCGGTTTCGG
      121 TTCATTCTAA TGAATATATC ACCCGTTACT ATCGTATTTT TATGAATAAT ATTCTCCGTT
      181 CAATTTACTG ATTGTACCCT ACTACTTATA TGTACAATAT TAAAATGAAA ACAATATATT
      241 GTGCTGAATA GGTTTATAGC GACATCTATG ATAGAGCGCC ACAATAACAA ACAATTGCGT
      301 TTTATTATTA CAAATCCAAT TTTAAAAAAA GCGGCAGAAC CGGTCAAACC TAAAAGACTG
      361 ATTACATAAA TCTTATTCAA ATTTCAAAAG TGCCCCAGGG GCTAGTATCT ACGACACACC
      421 GAGCGGCGAA CTAATAACGC TCACTGAAGG GAACTCCGGT TCCCCGCCGG CGCGCATGGG
      481 TGAGATTCCT TGAAGTTGAG TATTGGCCGT CCGCTCTACC GAAAGTTACG GGCACCATTC
      541 AACCCGGTCC AGCACGGCGG CCGGGTAACC GACTTGCTGC CCCGAGAATT ATGCAGCATT
      601 TTTTTGGTGT ATGTGGGCCC CAAATGAAGT GCAGGTCAAA CCTTGACAGT GACGACAAAT
      661 CGTTGGGCGG GTCCAGGGCG AATTTTGCGA CAACATGTCG AGGCTCAGCA GGACCGCTAC
      721 TAGAGGATGC ACATGTGACC GAGGGACACG AAGTGATCCG TTTAAACTAT CAGTGTTTGA
      781 CAGGATATAT TGGCGGGTAA ACCTAAGAGA AAAGAGCGTT TATTAGAATA ATCGGATATT
      841 TAAAAGGGCG TGAAAAGGTT TATCCGTTCG TCCATTTGTA TGTGCCAGCC GTGCGGCTGC
      901 ATGAAATCCT GGCCGGTTTG TCTGATGCCA AGCTGGCGGC CTGGCCGGCC AGCTTGGCCG
      961 CTGAAGAAAC CGAGCGCCGC CGTCTAAAAA GGTGATGTGT ATTTGAGTAA AACAGCTTGC
     1021 GTCATGCGGT CGCTGCGTAT ATGATGCGAT GAGTAAATAA ACAAATACGC AAGGGGAACG
     1081 CATGAAGGTT ATCGCTGTAC TTAACCAGAA AGGCGGGTCA GGCAAGACGA CCATCGCAAC
     1141 CCATCTAGCC CGCGCCCTGC AACTCGCCGG GGCCGATGTT CTGTTAGTCG ATTCCGATCC
     1201 CCAGGGCAGT GCCCGCGATT GGGCGGCCGT GCGGGAAGAT CAACCGCTAA CCGTTGTCGG
     1261 CATCGACCGC CCGACGATTG ACCGCGACGT GAAGGCCATC GGCCGGCGCG ACTTCGTAGT
     1321 GATCGACGGA GCGCCCCAGG CGGCGGACTT GGCTGTGTCC GCGATCAAGG CAGCCGACTT
     1381 CGTGCTGATT CCGGTGCAGC CAAGCCCTTA CGACATATGG GCCACCGCCG ACCTGGTGGA
     1441 GCTGGTTAAG CAGCGCATTG AGGTCACGGA TGGAAGGCTA CAAGCGGCCT TTGTCGTGTC
     1501 GCGGGCGATC AAAGGCACGC GCATCGGCGG TGAGGTTGCC GAGGCGCTGG CCGGGTACGA
     1561 GCTGCCCATT CTTGAGTCCC GTATCACGCA GCGCGTGAGC TACCCAGGCA CTGCCGCCGC
     1621 CGGCACAACC GTTCTTGAAT CAGAACCCGA GGGCGACGCT GCCCGCGAGG TCCAGGCGCT
     1681 GGCCGCTGAA ATTAAATCAA AACTCATTTG AGTTAATGAG GTAAAGAGAA AATGAGCAAA
     1741 AGCACAAACA CGCTAAGTGC CGGCCGTCCG AGCGCACGCA GCAGCAAGGC TGCAACGTTG
     1801 GCCAGCCTGG CAGACACGCC AGCCATGAAG CGGGTCAACT TTCAGTTGCC GGCGGAGGAT
     1861 CACACCAAGC TGAAGATGTA CGCGGTACGC CAAGGCAAGA CCATTACCGA GCTGCTATCT
     1921 GAATACATCG CGCAGCTACC AGAGTAAATG AGCAAATGAA TAAATGAGTA GATGAATTTT
     1981 AGCGGCTAAA GGAGGCGGCA TGGAAAATCA AGAACAACCA GGCACCGACG CCGTGGAATG
     2041 CCCCATGTGT GGAGGAACGG GCGGTTGGCC AGGCGTAAGC GGCTGGGTTG TCTGCCGGCC
     2101 CTGCAATGGC ACTGGAACCC CCAAGCCCGA GGAATCGGCG TGACGGTCGC AAACCATCCG
     2161 GCCCGGTACA AATCGGCGCG GCGCTGGGTG ATGACCTGGT GGAGAAGTTG AAGGCCGCGC
     2221 AGGCCGCCCA GCGGCAACGC ATCGAGGCAG AAGCACGCCC CGGTGAATCG TGGCAAGCGG
     2281 CCGCTGATCG AATCCGCAAA GAATCCCGGC AACCGCCGGC AGCCGGTGCG CCGTCGATTA
     2341 GGAAGCCGCC CAAGGGCGAC GAGCAACCAG ATTTTTTCGT TCCGATGCTC TATGACGTGG
     2401 GCACCCGCGA TAGTCGCAGC ATCATGGACG TGGCCGTTTT CCGTCTGTCG AAGCGTGACC
     2461 GACGAGCTGG CGAGGTGATC CGCTACGAGC TTCCAGACGG GCACGTAGAG GTTTCCGCAG
     2521 GGCCGGCCGG CATGGCCAGT GTGTGGGATT ACGACCTGGT ACTGATGGCG GTTTCCCATC
     2581 TAACCGAATC CATGAACCGA TACCGGGAAG GGAAGGGAGA CAAGCCCGGC CGCGTGTTCC
     2641 GTCCACACGT TGCGGACGTA CTCAAGTTCT GCCGGCGAGC CGATGGCGGA AAGCAGAAAG
     2701 ACGACCTGGT AGAAACCTGC ATTCGGTTAA ACACCACGCA CGTTGCCATG CAGCGTACGA
     2761 AGAAGGCCAA GAACGGCCGC CTGGTGACGG TATCCGAGGG TGAAGCCTTG ATTAGCCGCT
     2821 ACAAGATCGT AAAGAGCGAA ACCGGGCGGC CGGAGTACAT CGAGATCGAG CTAGCTGATT
     2881 GGATGTACCG CGAGATCACA GAAGGCAAGA ACCCGGACGT GCTGACGGTT CACCCCGATT
     2941 ACTTTTTGAT CGATCCCGGC ATCGGCCGTT TTCTCTACCG CCTGGCACGC CGCGCCGCAG
     3001 GCAAGGCAGA AGCCAGATGG TTGTTCAAGA CGATCTACGA ACGCAGTGGC AGCGCCGGAG
     3061 AGTTCAAGAA GTTCTGTTTC ACCGTGCGCA AGCTGATCGG GTCAAATGAC CTGCCGGAGT
     3121 ACGATTTGAA GGAGGAGGCG GGGCAGGCTG GCCCGATCCT AGTCATGCGC TACCGCAACC
     3181 TGATCGAGGG CGAAGCATCC GCCGGTTCCT AATGTACGGA GCAGATGCTA GGGCAAATTG
     3241 CCCTAGCAGG GGAAAAAGGT CGAAAAAGCT TCTTTCCTGT GGATAGCACG TACATTGGGA
     3301 ACCCAAAGCC GTACATTGGG AACCGGAACC CGTACATTGG GAACCCAAAG CCGTACATTG
     3361 GGAACCGGTC ACACATGTAA GTGACTGATA TAAAAGAGAA AAAAGGCGAT TTTTCCGCCT
     3421 AAAACTCTTT AAAACTTATT AAAACTCTTA AAACCCGCCT GGCCTGTGCA TAACTGTCTG
     3481 GCCAGCGCAC AGCCGAACAG CTGCAAAAAG CGCCTACCCT TCGGTCGCTG CGCTCCCTAC
     3541 GCCCCGCCGC TTCGCGTCGG CCTATCGCGG CCGCTGGCCG CTCAAAAATG GCTGGCCTAC
     3601 GGCCAGGCAA TCTACCAGGG CGCGGACAAG CCGCGCCGTC GCCACTCGAC CGCCGGCGCC
     3661 CACATCAAGG CTCCGAGTGC GCGGAACCCC TATTTGTTTA TTTTTCTAAA TACATTCAAA
     3721 TATGTATCCG CTCATGAGAC AATAACCCTG ATAAATGCTT CAATAATATT GAAAAAGGAA
     3781 GAGTATGGCT AAAATGAGAA TATCACCGGA ATTGAAAAAA CTGATCGAAA AATACCGCTG
     3841 CGTAAAAGAT ACGGAAGGAA TGTCTCCTGC TAAGGTATAT AAGCTGGTGG GAGAAAATGA
     3901 AAACCTATAT TTAAAAATGA CGGACAGCCG GTATAAAGGG ACCACCTATG ATGTGGAACG
     3961 GGAAAAGGAC ATGATGCTAT GGCTGGAAGG AAAGCTGCCT GTTCCAAAGG TCCTGCACTT
     4021 TGAACGGCAT GATGGCTGGA GCAATCTGCT CATGAGTGAG GCCGATGGCG TCCTTTGCTC
     4081 GGAAGAGTAT GAAGATGAAC AAAGCCCTGA AAAGATTATC GAGCTGTATG CGGAGTGCAT
     4141 CAGGCTCTTT CACTCCATCG ACATATCGGA TTGTCCCTAT ACGAATAGCT TAGACAGCCG
     4201 CTTAGCCGAA TTGGATTACT TACTGAATAA CGATCTGGCC GATGTGGATT GCGAAAACTG
     4261 GGAAGAGGAC ACTCCATTTA AAGATCCGCG CGAGCTGTAT GATTTTTTAA AGACGGAAAA
     4321 GCCCGAAGAG GAACTTGTCT TTTCCCACGG CGACCTGGGA GACAGCAACA TCTTTGTGAA
     4381 AGATGGCAAA GTAAGTGGCT TTATTGATCT TGGGAGAAGC GGCAGGGCGG ACAAGTGGTA
     4441 TGACATTGCC TTCTGCGTCC GGTCGCTCAG GGAGGATATC GGGGAAGAAC AGTATGTCGA
     4501 GCTATTTTTT GACTTACTGG GGATCAAGCC TGATTGGGAG AAAATAAAAT ATTATATTTT
     4561 ACTGGATGAA TTGTTTTAGC TGTCAGACCA AGTTTACTCA TATATACTTT AGATTGATTT
     4621 AAAACTTCAT TTTTAATTTA AAAGGATCTA GGTGAAGATC CTTTTTGATA ATCTCATGAC
     4681 CAAAATCCCT TAACGTGAGT TTTCGTTCCA CTGAGCGTCA GACCCCGTAG AAAAGATCAA
     4741 AGGATCTTCT TGAGATCCTT TTTTTCTGCG CGTAATCTGC TGCTTGCAAA CAAAAAAACC
     4801 ACCGCTACCA GCGGTGGTTT GTTTGCCGGA TCAAGAGCTA CCAACTCTTT TTCCGAAGGT
     4861 AACTGGCTTC AGCAGAGCGC AGATACCAAA TACTGTTCTT CTAGTGTAGC CGTAGTTAGG
     4921 CCACCACTTC AAGAACTCTG TAGCACCGCC TACATACCTC GCTCTGCTAA TCCTGTTACC
     4981 AGTGGCTGCT GCCAGTGGCG ATAAGTCGTG TCTTACCGGG TTGGACTCAA GACGATAGTT
     5041 ACCGGATAAG GCGCAGCGGT CGGGCTGAAC GGGGGGTTCG TGCACACAGC CCAGCTTGGA
     5101 GCGAACGACC TACACCGAAC TGAGATACCT ACAGCGTGAG CTATGAGAAA GCGCCACGCT
     5161 TCCCGAAGGG AGAAAGGCGG ACAGGTATCC GGTAAGCGGC AGGGTCGGAA CAGGAGAGCG
     5221 CACGAGGGAG CTTCCAGGGG GAAACGCCTG GTATCTTTAT AGTCCTGTCG GGTTTCGCCA
     5281 CCTCTGACTT GAGCGTCGAT TTTTGTGATG CTCGTCAGGG GGGCGGAGCC TATGGAAAAA
     5341 CGCCAGCAAC GCGGCCTTTT TACGGTTCCT GCTCGGATCT GTTGGACCGG ACAGTAGTCA
     5401 TGGTTGATGG GCTGCCTGTA TCGAGTGGTG ATTTTGTGCC GAGCTGCCGG TCGGGGAGCT
     5461 GTTGGCTGGC TGGTGGCAGG ATATATTGTG GTGTAAACAA ATTGACGCTT AGACAACTTA
     5521 ATAACACATT GCGGACGTTT TTAATGTACT GGGGTTGAAC ACTCTGTGCC GAATTCGGAT
     5581 CCGGAGCGGA GAATTAAGGG AGTCACGTTA TGACCCCCGC CGATGACGCG GGACAAGCCG
     5641 TTTTACGTTT GGAACTGACA GAACCGCAAC GTTGAAGGAG CCACTCAGCC GCGGGTTTCT
     5701 GGAGTTTAAT GAGCTAAGCA CATACGTCAG AAACCATTAT TGCGCGTTCA AAAGTCGCCT
     5761 AAGGTCACTA TCAGCTAGCA AATATTTCTT GTCAAAATGC TCCACTGACG TTCCATAAAT
     5821 TCCCCTCGGT ATCCAATTAG AGTCTCATAT TCACTCTCAA TCCAAATAAT CTGCACCGGA
     5881 TCTGGATCGT TTCGCATGTC TCCTGAAAGA AGGCCTGCTG ATATTAGAAG GGCTACTGAG
     5941 GCTGATATGC CTGCTGTGTG CACTATTGTG AATCATTACA TTGAGACTTC TACTGTGAAT
     6001 TTCAGGACTG AGCCTCAAGA ACCACAAGAG TGGACTGATG ATCTTGTGAG GCTTAGAGAG
     6061 AGGTATCCTT GGCTTGTTGC TGAAGTGGAT GGTGAAGTGG CTGGTATTGC TTATGCTGGT
     6121 CCTTGGAAGG CTAGGAATGC TTACGATTGG ACTGCTGAGT CTACTGTTTA CGTGTCTCCT
     6181 AGGCATCAAA GAACTGGTCT TGGATCTACT CTTTACACTC ATCTTTTGAA GTCTTTGGAG
     6241 GCTCAGGGTT TCAAGTCTGT GGTTGCTGTG ATTGGACTTC CTAATGATCC TTCTGTGAGG
     6301 ATGCATGAGG CTCTTGGTTA TGCTCCTAGG GGAATGCTTA GAGCTGCTGG TTTCAAACAT
     6361 GGAAATTGGC ATGATGTGGG ATTCTGGCAG CTTGATTTCT CTCTTCCTGT TCCTCCTAGA
     6421 CCTGTTCTTC CTGTGACTGA GATTTGAGCG GGACTCTGGA TCTAGAGTCA AGCAGATCGT
     6481 TCAAACATTT GGCAATAAAG TTTCTTAAGA TTGAATCCTG TTGCCGGTCT TGCGATGATT
     6541 ATCATATAAT TTCTGTTGAA TTACGTTAAG CATGTAATAA TTAACATGTA ATGCATGACG
     6601 TTATTTATGA GATGGGTTTT TATGATTAGA GTCCCGCAAT TATACATTTA ATACGCGATA
     6661 GAAAACAAAA TATAGCGCGC AAACTAGGAT AAATTATCGC GCGCGGTGTC ATCTATGTTA
     6721 CTAGATCGAC GCTTGCTGAA TTGGAGCGCT GCAAGAATTC AAGCTTGGAG GAATTCCAAT
     6781 CCCACAAAAA TCTGAGCTTA ACAGCACAGT TGCTCCTCTC AGAGCAGAAT CGGGTATTCA
     6841 ACACCCTCAT ATCAACTACT ACGTTGTGTA TAACGGTCCA CATGCCGGTA TATACGATGA
     6901 CTGGGGTTGT ACAAAGGCGG CAACAAACGG CGTTCCCGGA GTTGCACACA AGAAATTTGC
     6961 CACTATTACA GAGGCAAGAG CAGCAGCTGA CGCGTACACA ACAAGTCAGC AAACAGACAG
     7021 GTTGAACTTC ATCCCCAAAG GAGAAGCTCA ACTCAAGCCC AAGAGCTTTG CTAAGGCCCT
     7081 AACAAGCCCA CCAAAGCAAA AAGCCCACTG GCTCACGCTA GGAACCAAAA GGCCCAGCAG
     7141 TGATCCAGCC CCAAAAGAGA TCTCCTTTGC CCCGGAGATT ACAATGGACG ATTTCCTCTA
     7201 TCTTTACGAT CTAGGAAGGA AGTTCGAAGG TGAAGGTGAC GACACTATGT TCACCACTGA
     7261 TAATGAGAAG GTTAGCCTCT TCAATTTCAG AAAGAATGCT GACCCACAGA TGGTTAGAGA
     7321 GGCCTACGCA GCAAGTCTCA TCAAGACGAT CTACCCGAGT AACAATCTCC AGGAGATCAA
     7381 ATACCTTCCC AAGAAGGTTA AAGATGCAGT CAAAAGATTC AGGACTAATT GCATCAAGAA
     7441 CACAGAGAAA GACATATTTC TCAAGATCAG AAGTACTATT CCAGTATGGA CGATTCAAGG
     7501 CTTGCTTCAT AAACCAAGGC AAGTAATAGA GATTGGAGTC TCTAAAAAGG TAGTTCCTAC
     7561 TGAATCTAAG GCCATGCATG GAGTCTAAGA TTCAAATCGA GGATCTAACA GAACTCGCCG
     7621 TCAAGACTGG CGAACAGTTC ATACAGAGTC TTTTACGACT CAATGACAAG AAGAAAATCT
     7681 TCGTCAACAT GGTGGAGCAC GACACTCTGG TCTACTCCAA AAATGTCAAA GATACAGTCT
     7741 CAGAAGATCA AAGGGCTATT GAGACTTTTC AACAAAGGAT AATTTCGGGA AACCTCCTCG
     7801 GATTCCATTG CCCAGCTATC TGTCACTTCA TCGAAAGGAC AGTAGAAAAG GAAGGTGGCT
     7861 CCTACAAATG CCATCATTGC GATAAAGGAA AGGCTATCAT TCAAGATCTC TCTGCCGACA
     7921 GTGGTCCCAA AGATGGACCC CCACCCACGA GGAGCATCGT GGAAAAAGAA GAGGTTCCAA
     7981 CCACGTCTAC AAAGCAAGTG GATTGATGTG ACATCTCCAC TGACGTAAGG GATGACGCAC
     8041 AATCCCACTA TCCTTCGCAA GACCCTTCCT CTATATAAGG AAGTTCATTT CATTTGGAGA
     8101 GGACACGCTC GAGTATAAGA GCTCATTTTT ACAACAATTA CCAACAACAA CAAACAACAA
     8161 ACAACATTAC AATTACATTT ACAATTATCG ATACAATGAA CAAAACAAAC CCAGAAAGAA
     8221 AAATATCACT AACCTCATTC AAAGAGAGAA TGGCTTGTAA AGAAAAGCCT CGTGATCTTC
     8281 AAGTTCTTTT GATCATATCT ATAGTTTTGA GTTGTTCTTT TGCTGTTTCT GCAACGGTGG
     8341 AAGAAGCTAA TGCTCTTTTG AAATGGAAGT CAACTTTCAC AAACCAGACA AGTTCATCAA
     8401 AGCTATCTTC TTGGGTCAAT CCAAACACAA GCAGCTTTTG TACCAGTTGG TATGGTGTTG
     8461 CCTGCTCACT CGGGAGCATT ATACGGTTGA ATCTTACTAA TACCGGTATC GAAGGTACTT
     8521 TCGAAGATTT TCCATTCTCG TCTCTCCCCA ATCTCACTTT TGTTGATCTC AGTATGAACC
     8581 GTTTCTCTGG AACCATCTCT CCTTTATGGG GACGGTTCTC GAAACTCGAA TACTTCGATT
     8641 TGTCGATTAA CCAGTTAGTT GGTGAAATCC CACCTGAACT TGGTGATTTG AGTAATTTAG
     8701 ATACTCTCCA TCTAGTTGAA AACAAGTTAA ACGGATCGAT TCCTTCTGAG ATCGGTCGGT
     8761 TAACTAAGGT TACGGAGATA GCTATATACG ACAATCTTTT AACCGGACCA ATACCTTCTT
     8821 CTTTTGGAAA CCTTACCAAA CTAGTTAACC TCTACCTCTT TATCAATTCT CTTTCTGGTT
     8881 CAATTCCTTC TGAAATAGGA AACTTACCCA ACCTTAGAGA GCTATGTCTA GATAGGAACA
     8941 ACCTTACCGG TAAAATCCCT TCTAGTTTCG GGAATTTGAA GAATGTAACT CTTCTCAATA
     9001 TGTTTGAAAA TCAGCTCTCT GGTGAAATCC CTCCTGAGAT TGGTAATATG ACCGCTTTAG
     9061 ATACACTTAG TCTCCACACA AATAAGCTTA CCGGTCCAAT ACCTTCTACC TTAGGAAACA
     9121 TCAAAACCCT AGCCGTTCTT ggTCTTTACC TGAATCAACT CAATGGTTCG ATTCCACCGG
     9181 AACTAGGCGA AATGGAATCA ATGATTGATT TGGAGATAAG TGAGAACAAA CTCACCGGTC
     9241 CTGTTCCCGA TTCTTTTGGC AAGTTAACCG CGTTGGAATG GTTGTTCCTA CGTGATAATC
     9301 AGCTCTCTGG TCCCATCCCA CCGGGAATTG CTAACTCTAC AGAGCTCACC GTCCTGCAGC
     9361 TCGACACCAA CAACTTCACC GGTTTCTTGC CTGATACCAT CTGTAGAGGT GGAAAGCTTG
     9421 AGAATCTTAC GCTAGATGAT AATCACTTCG AAGGTCCTGT TCCTAAAAGC TTGAGAGATT
     9481 GCAAGAGCTT GATCAGAGTA AGATTCAAAG GGAATAGTTT CTCCGGAGAT ATCTCTGAGG
     9541 CTTTCGGAGT TTACCCGACT CTCAACTTCA TCGATCTCAG CAACAACAAC TTTCATGGAC
     9601 AACTTTCAGC CAACTGGGAA CAAAGTCAAA AGCTGGTTGC ATTCATCCTC TCAAACAACA
     9661 GCATCACTGG AGCCATCCCA CCTGAGATTT GGAACATGAC ACAGCTAAGT CAGCTCGATC
     9721 TATCTTCCAA CCGCATCACC GGCGAGCTAC CTGAATCAAT CAGCAATATC AACCGTATAT
     9781 CAAAACTCCA ACTCAACGGG AATCGGCTAT CAGGCAAAAT CCCTTCAGGA ATCAGACTCT
     9841 TAACCAATCT TGAGTATCTT GATCTATCCT CAAACCGATT CAGTTCCGAA ATACCCCCAA
     9901 CGCTCAACAA TTTGCCAAGG CTCTACTACA TGAACCTGAG CAGAAACGAC TTGGATCAAA
     9961 CCATCCCGGA GGGGTTAACA AAGCTATCTC AGTTACAAAT GCTTGATCTC AGCTACAATC
    10021 AGCTCGACGG AGAGATCTCA TCACAATTCA GATCTTTACA AAACCTCGAA AGACTCGACC
    10081 TCTCACACAA CAATCTCTCA GGTCAAATCC CACCAAGTTT CAAAGATATG CTAGCACTAA
    10141 CACACGTCGA TGTATCACAC AACAACCTCC AAGGTCCAAT TCCAGATAAC GCAGCGTTTC
    10201 GAAACGCACC TCCAGATGCT TTTGAAGGTA ACAAAGACTT ATGTGGTAGT GTTAACACCA
    10261 CACAAGGCTT GAAGCCATGT TCAATCACAT CCTCAAAGAA ATCACACAAG GATCGAAACC
    10321 TAATCATCTA CATACTAGTT CCGATCATCG GAGCAATCAT AATCCTCTCC GTCTGCGCCG
    10381 GAATCTTCAT CTGTTTCCGT AAACGAACAA AACAAATCGA GGAGCATACA GATTCAGAAT
    10441 CAGGAGGAGA AACATTATCA ATCTTCAGCT TCGACGGCAA AGTCCGATAC CAAGAGATCA
    10501 TCAAAGCAAC AGGAGAATTC GATCCAAAAT ACCTAATCGG AACCGGAGGA CACGGCAAAG
    10561 TCTACAAAGC AAAGCTACCA AACGCAATCA TGGCGGTGAA AAAGCTAAAC GAAACAACAG
    10621 ACTCATCAAT CTCAAATCCA TCAACAAAAC AAGAGTTTCT CAACGAAATC AGAGCACTAA
    10681 CCGAGATCCG TCACCGGAAC GTCGTGAAAC TCTTCGGATT CTGCTCGCAT CGCCGCAACA
    10741 CGTTTCTGGT TTACGAGTAC ATGGAGAGAG GAAGCTTGAG GAAAGTTTTG GAGAATGATG
    10801 ATGAAGCGAA GAAGTTAGAT TGGGGAAAGA GGATCAACGT TGTGAAAGGT GTGGCTCATG
    10861 CTTTGTCTTA TATGCATCAT GATCGGTCaC CGGCGATTGT TCACCGTGAT ATTAGTAGTG
    10921 GGAATATTCT TCTCGGCGAG GATTATGAAG CGAAGATCTC TGATTTTGGT ACTGCGAAGC
    10981 TTCTTAAACC GGATTCTTCA AATTGGTCCG CCGTTGCTGG TACTTACGGC TATGTTGCTC
    11041 CAGGTACGCT TTTTGACCCG TTGGATAAAT TGGTTGTGGA TTTGACCCGG TTATGGTCGG
    11101 GTCGGGTTGA AATTATGGTT AGATTTGGTT TATTCGGGTT AAATTTTAAC CAAATAAAAA
    11161 CCAAAATGTT TTGTTTCGGT TTGAAGTTTT TTTTGACTAT GGGTTGGATT TGGTTCAGTT
    11221 TTTAACCAAA ATTTTGTTGC AAATTAAGTA AACAACTAGA ATTCATTATA TTATAACCAA
    11281 ATAAAAACCA AAATTTTTGT AGGTAATGAA ATTCCTAGTC TAATTTCTAG AAAGAAAAAA
    11341 ATAATGTTTT AAGTTTGGAT TTGGTTCAGC TTTTAAATAA ATGTAAAATT TACAAAAAAA
    11401 AAAAAAAAAA AAAAAGAATT AGTGAAAATT ATTATTAGAT TATGTAATGA TATTATATTT
    11461 ATATTTAATA TATTGATTTT GAAACATAAA TTATTCATGA ATTTTGGTTA GAAAATCGAT
    11521 TTTACTTCGT TTTATTTTTT TGCCAAATTT CAAGTACTAA GCATTTCTAT TTGATTCATT
    11581 TTGGTATAGT TTGAGTTAGT TTAAAATGCA ATTCCTATAA GTCTTATAAA TCTGATTTAT
    11641 TATTTAGTAT ATATCATAAA TAAAAATAAT GATAGTGACT AACATGTTTG TGAAATTTGG
    11701 ATGTGACAGA ACTAGCTTAT GCGATGAAAG TGACTGAGAA ATGCGATGTG TATAGCTTTG
    11761 GAGTTCTAAC ACTTGAAGTG ATCAAAGGAG AGCATCCAGG AGATCTAGTT TCAACTCTTT
    11821 CATCCTCACC TCCCGATGCA ACTCTGTCAC TGAAAAGCAT TTCCGACCAC CGGCTACCGG
    11881 AACCGACACC GGAGATTAAA GAGGAGGTCT TAGAGATTTT GAAAGTTGCA CTTTTGTGTT
    11941 TACATTCTGA TCCACAAGCT CGCCCAACAA TGCTCTCTAT CTCCACTGCC TTTTCTTCGG
    12001 TGAGCAAGGG CGAGGAGCTG TTCACCGGGG TGGTGCCCAT CCTGGTCGAG CTGGACGGCG
    12061 ACGTAAACGG CCACAAGTTC AGCGTGTCCG GCGAGGGCGA GGGCGATGCC ACCTACGGCA
    12121 AGCTGACCCT GAAGTTCATC TGCACCACCG GCAAGCTGCC CGTGCCCTGG CCCACCCTCG
    12181 TGACCACCCT GACCTACGGC GTGCAGTGCT TCAGCCGCTA CCCCGACCAC ATGAAGCAGC
    12241 ACGACTTCTT CAAGTCCGCC ATGCCCGAAG GCTACGTCCA GGAGCGCACC ATCTTCTTCA
    12301 AGGACGACGG CAACTACAAG ACCCGCGCCG AGGTGAAGTT CGAGGGCGAC ACCCTGGTGA
    12361 ACCGCATCGA GCTGAAGGGC ATCGACTTCA AGGAGGACGG CAACATCCTG GGGCACAAGC
    12421 TGGAGTACAA CTACAACAGC CACAACGTCT ATATCATGGC CGACAAGCAG AAGAACGGCA
    12481 TCAAGGTGAA CTTCAAGATC CGCCACAACA TCGAGGACGG CAGCGTGCAG CTCGCCGACC
    12541 ACTACCAGCA GAACACCCCC ATCGGCGACG GCCCCGTGCT GCTGCCCGAC AACCACTACC
    12601 TGAGCACCCA GTCCAAGCTG AGCAAAGACC CCAACGAGAA GCGCGATCAC ATGGTCCTGC
    12661 TGGAGTTCGT GACCGCCGCC GGGATCACTC ACGGCATGGA CGAGCTGTAC AAGTAAGCTT
//
