# Supplementary material for: Leveraging co-evolutionary insights and AI-based structural modeling to unravel receptor-peptide ligand-binding mechanisms
Source: bioRxiv preprint, doi:10.1101/2024.01.18.575556, version 1 (2024-01-18)
Supplement: Snoeck_SI [file 575556_file03.zip › Snoeck_SI/Snoeck_Dataset_S5_plasmidMaps/CZLp6676_l1_di_mik2homologue.gb]

LOCUS       L1_Di_MIK2homologue    11991 bp ds-DNA     circular     17-JUL-2023
DEFINITION  .
FEATURES             Location/Qualifiers
     Promoter        21..1362
                     /label="35S promoter (CaMV)"
                     /ApEinfo_revcolor="#85dae9"
                     /ApEinfo_fwdcolor="#85dae9"
     primer          1352..1375
                     /label="JG314_pICSL86977_F"
                     /ApEinfo_revcolor="#d59687"
                     /ApEinfo_fwdcolor="#d59687"
                     /note="sequence: AGAGGACACGCTCGAGTATAAGAG"
     5'_UTR          1379..1440
                     /label="TMV Omega"
                     /ApEinfo_revcolor="#84b0dc"
                     /ApEinfo_fwdcolor="#84b0dc"
     CDS             1450..4518
                     /label="DiMIK2"
                     /ApEinfo_revcolor="#84b0dc"
                     /ApEinfo_fwdcolor="#84b0dc"
                     /translation="MACKDKPRGDLQFLLIIATVLSCSLAASATVSEANALLRWKSTFTNQTSSSKLSSWVNPNTFCNNWYGVSCSRNSIIRLNLTNTGIEGTFQDFPFSSLPNLTYVDLSMNRFSGTIPPQFGNFSKLIYFDLSINQLVGEIPRELGNLRNLDTLHLVENKLNGSIPSEIGLLTEVQEIALYDNLLTGPIPSSFGNLIKLKNLYLFINSLTGPIPPEIGNLTNLAELCLDRNKLTGQIPSTLGKLKNVTLLNMFENHLSGEIPPEIGDMIALDTLSLHTNNLTGSIPSTLGNLKSLAILHLYLNQLTGSIPPELGNMESMIDLEISENKLTGPVPDSFGNLTLLEWLFLRDNQLSGTIPPGIANSSELTVLQLDTNRFTGFLPDTICRGGKLENLTLDDNLLEGPLPKSLRDCKSLIRARFKGNRFSGDISEAFGVYPNLNFIDLSNNTFTGQLSPRWEQSRKLVAFILSKNNITGTIPPEIWNMTQLSQLDLSSNRITGELPETISNLNRLSRLQLNGNQLSGKIPSGIRLLATLEYLDLSSNRFSFGIPARLDSLPRLYHMNLSRNDLDESIPMGLTKLSQLQVLDLSHNHLDGEIPSQFSSLQNLETLDLSHNNLSGIIPMSFSKMQALVHVDVSHNKLEGSIPDNAAFRNAQPDALEENKDLCGTGAQGLKPCPITSSKKKSNKDRNLLIWILVPIVAAIIILSICAGIFICFRKRKPQIEENSDTEYGETLSIFSFDGKVRYQEIIKATGEFDAKYLIGTGGHGKVYKAKLPMATMAVKKLNETMDEEISKPTVKNDFLNEIRALTEIRHRNVVKLFGFCSHRRHTFLVYEYMEKGSLRKVLSSDEEAKQLDWPRRINVVKGVAHALSYMHHDRSPPIVHRDISSGNILLDKDYEAKISDFGTAKLLKPDSSNWSAVAGTYGYVAPELAYAMKVTEKCDVYSFGVLTLEVIKGEHPGDLVSTLSTSIPTKMSLKEISDNRLPEPTAGIKDEILEIVKVALMCLHSDPQSRPTMLSISTAFS"
     CDS             4525..5241
                     /label="mEGFP"
                     /ApEinfo_revcolor="#b1ff67"
                     /ApEinfo_fwdcolor="#b1ff67"
                     /note="codon_start: 1 transl_table: 1 translation: VSKGEELFTGVVPILVELDGDVNGHKFSVSGEGEGDATYGKLTLKFICTTGKLPVPWPTLVTTLTYGVQCFSRYPDHMKQHDFFKSAMPEGYVQERTIFFKDDGNYKTRAEVKFEGDTLVNRIELKGIDFKEDGNILGHKLEYNYNSHNVYIMADKQKNGIKVNFKIRHNIEDGSVQLADHYQQNTPIGDGPVLLPDNHYLSTQSKLSKDPNEKRDHMVLLEFVTAAGITHGMDELYK*"
     Terminator      5246..5959
                     /label="ocs terminator (A.tumefaciens)"
                     /ApEinfo_revcolor="#75c6a9"
                     /ApEinfo_fwdcolor="#75c6a9"
     primer          complement(5327..5346)
                     /label="JG315_pICSL86977_R"
                     /ApEinfo_revcolor="#c6c9d1"
                     /ApEinfo_fwdcolor="#c6c9d1"
                     /note="sequence: TCTGAGCTACACATGCTCAG"
     Misc._feature   6005..6132
                     /label="RB"
                     /ApEinfo_revcolor="#c7b0e3"
                     /ApEinfo_fwdcolor="#c7b0e3"
     Misc._feature   9984..10598
                     /label="rep pMB1"
                     /ApEinfo_revcolor="#84b0dc"
                     /ApEinfo_fwdcolor="#84b0dc"
     Misc._feature   complement(10650..10801)
                     /label="LB"
                     /ApEinfo_revcolor="#75c6a9"
                     /ApEinfo_fwdcolor="#75c6a9"
     Promoter        10830..11128
                     /label="nos promoter (A.tumefaciens)"
                     /ApEinfo_revcolor="#c6c9d1"
                     /ApEinfo_fwdcolor="#c6c9d1"
     Terminator      11707..11974
                     /label="nos terminator (A. tumefaciens)"
                     /ApEinfo_revcolor="#b1ff67"
                     /ApEinfo_fwdcolor="#b1ff67"
ORIGIN
        1 CGCTGCAAGA ATTCAAGCTT GGAGGAATTC CAATCCCACA AAAATCTGAG CTTAACAGCA
       61 CAGTTGCTCC TCTCAGAGCA GAATCGGGTA TTCAACACCC TCATATCAAC TACTACGTTG
      121 TGTATAACGG TCCACATGCC GGTATATACG ATGACTGGGG TTGTACAAAG GCGGCAACAA
      181 ACGGCGTTCC CGGAGTTGCA CACAAGAAAT TTGCCACTAT TACAGAGGCA AGAGCAGCAG
      241 CTGACGCGTA CACAACAAGT CAGCAAACAG ACAGGTTGAA CTTCATCCCC AAAGGAGAAG
      301 CTCAACTCAA GCCCAAGAGC TTTGCTAAGG CCCTAACAAG CCCACCAAAG CAAAAAGCCC
      361 ACTGGCTCAC GCTAGGAACC AAAAGGCCCA GCAGTGATCC AGCCCCAAAA GAGATCTCCT
      421 TTGCCCCGGA GATTACAATG GACGATTTCC TCTATCTTTA CGATCTAGGA AGGAAGTTCG
      481 AAGGTGAAGG TGACGACACT ATGTTCACCA CTGATAATGA GAAGGTTAGC CTCTTCAATT
      541 TCAGAAAGAA TGCTGACCCA CAGATGGTTA GAGAGGCCTA CGCAGCAAGT CTCATCAAGA
      601 CGATCTACCC GAGTAACAAT CTCCAGGAGA TCAAATACCT TCCCAAGAAG GTTAAAGATG
      661 CAGTCAAAAG ATTCAGGACT AATTGCATCA AGAACACAGA GAAAGACATA TTTCTCAAGA
      721 TCAGAAGTAC TATTCCAGTA TGGACGATTC AAGGCTTGCT TCATAAACCA AGGCAAGTAA
      781 TAGAGATTGG AGTCTCTAAA AAGGTAGTTC CTACTGAATC TAAGGCCATG CATGGAGTCT
      841 AAGATTCAAA TCGAGGATCT AACAGAACTC GCCGTCAAGA CTGGCGAACA GTTCATACAG
      901 AGTCTTTTAC GACTCAATGA CAAGAAGAAA ATCTTCGTCA ACATGGTGGA GCACGACACT
      961 CTGGTCTACT CCAAAAATGT CAAAGATACA GTCTCAGAAG ATCAAAGGGC TATTGAGACT
     1021 TTTCAACAAA GGATAATTTC GGGAAACCTC CTCGGATTCC ATTGCCCAGC TATCTGTCAC
     1081 TTCATCGAAA GGACAGTAGA AAAGGAAGGT GGCTCCTACA AATGCCATCA TTGCGATAAA
     1141 GGAAAGGCTA TCATTCAAGA TCTCTCTGCC GACAGTGGTC CCAAAGATGG ACCCCCACCC
     1201 ACGAGGAGCA TCGTGGAAAA AGAAGAGGTT CCAACCACGT CTACAAAGCA AGTGGATTGA
     1261 TGTGACATCT CCACTGACGT AAGGGATGAC GCACAATCCC ACTATCCTTC GCAAGACCCT
     1321 TCCTCTATAT AAGGAAGTTC ATTTCATTTG GAGAGGACAC GCTCGAGTAT AAGAGCTCAT
     1381 TTTTACAACA ATTACCAACA ACAACAAACA ACAAACAACA TTACAATTAC ATTTACAATT
     1441 ATCGATACAA TGGCTTGTAA AGACAAGCCT CGTGGTGATC TTCAGTTCCT TTTGATTATT
     1501 GCCACAGTCT TGAGCTGTTC ACTTGCAGCT TCTGCGACTG TCTCAGAAGC CAATGCCCTT
     1561 CTTAGATGGA AGTCAACTTT CACGAACCAG ACAAGTTCTT CAAAGCTCTC TTCTTGGGTC
     1621 AATCCAAACA CCTTCTGCAA CAATTGGTAT GGTGTTTCCT GCTCACGCAA TAGCATCATC
     1681 AGGTTAAATC TCACGAATAC CGGAATCGAA GGTACTTTCC AAGATTTCCC CTTCTCTTCT
     1741 CTCCCCAATC TAACTTATGT CGACCTCAGC ATGAACCGTT TCTCTGGAAC CATCCCTCCT
     1801 CAATTCGGAA ACTTCTCTAA ACTCATCTAC TTCGATTTGT CCATTAACCA GTTAGTCGGT
     1861 GAAATCCCAC GTGAACTTGG CAATTTGCGT AACCTAGATA CCCTCCATCT TGTTGAAAAC
     1921 AAGTTAAACG GTTCGATTCC ATCTGAGATC GGCCTCTTAA CTGAAGTTCA AGAAATAGCC
     1981 TTGTATGATA ATCTCTTAAC CGGACCAATA CCTTCTTCCT TTGGAAACCT CATCAAACTC
     2041 AAAAACCTCT ACCTCTTTAT CAATTCTCTC ACTGGTCCAA TCCCTCCTGA GATTGGAAAC
     2101 CTAACCAACC TTGCTGAGCT ATGCCTAGAC CGAAACAAAC TCACCGGTCA AATCCCTTCC
     2161 ACCTTGGGAA AGTTGAAAAA CGTAACCCTT CTCAACATGT TTGAAAACCA CCTCTCTGGT
     2221 GAAATCCCTC CTGAGATTGG TGACATGATC GCTTTAGATA CCCTCAGCCT CCACACTAAT
     2281 AACCTTACCG GTTCAATTCC TTCTACACTA GGAAACCTCA AAAGCCTAGC CATTCTTCAT
     2341 CTTTACCTGA ATCAGCTCAC CGGTTCTATT CCTCCAGAGC TAGGCAATAT GGAATCCATG
     2401 ATTGATTTGG AGATAAGTGA GAACAAACTC ACTGGTCCTG TTCCTGATTC TTTTGGGAAC
     2461 TTAACCCTGC TGGAATGGTT ATTCCTCCGT GATAACCAGC TTTCCGGTAC CATCCCACCG
     2521 GGAATCGCTA ACTCTTCAGA GCTAACCGTA CTGCAACTCG ACACAAACAG ATTCACCGGT
     2581 TTCTTGCCTG ATACCATCTG TAGAGGTGGC AAGCTTGAGA ATCTCACACT AGACGACAAT
     2641 CTCCTCGAAG GTCCACTTCC CAAAAGCTTG AGAGATTGCA AGAGCTTGAT CAGAGCGAGA
     2701 TTCAAAGGGA ACCGTTTCTC TGGAGATATC TCTGAAGCTT TCGGAGTTTA CCCAAATCTC
     2761 AATTTCATTG ACCTCAGCAA CAACACGTTC ACTGGGCAGC TTTCACCACG GTGGGAACAA
     2821 AGTCGAAAGC TAGTTGCATT CATCCTCTCA AAGAACAACA TCACTGGAAC CATTCCACCT
     2881 GAGATATGGA ACATGACACA GCTAAGTCAG CTCGATCTAT CTTCCAACAG AATCACCGGT
     2941 GAGCTCCCGG AAACAATCAG CAATCTCAAC CGCTTGTCAA GACTACAACT AAATGGGAAT
     3001 CAATTATCTG GGAAAATCCC TTCGGGGATC AGACTCTTAG CCACTCTTGA GTATCTGGAC
     3061 TTATCCTCCA ACAGATTCAG CTTTGGTATC CCTGCAAGGC TTGACTCGTT GCCAAGGCTT
     3121 TATCACATGA ACTTGAGCAG AAACGATTTG GACGAAAGCA TCCCCATGGG ATTGACAAAG
     3181 CTGTCGCAGT TGCAAGTGCT TGATCTCAGC CACAACCATC TTGACGGAGA AATCCCATCA
     3241 CAGTTCAGCT CCTTGCAGAA CCTAGAGACA CTTGACCTCT CACACAACAA TCTCTCAGGT
     3301 ATCATTCCGA TGAGTTTTAG TAAGATGCAG GCTCTGGTAC ACGTTGATGT ATCACACAAT
     3361 AAGCTCGAAG GTTCAATTCC AGACAACGCA GCGTTTCGAA ACGCACAACC AGATGCATTG
     3421 GAAGAAAACA AAGACTTGTG TGGTACTGGG GCACAAGGTT TGAAGCCATG CCCGATCACT
     3481 TCCTCCAAGA AGAAATCCAA CAAAGACAGA AACCTACTCA TCTGGATATT AGTGCCGATT
     3541 GTAGCAGCGA TCATAATTCT CTCCATATGC GCCGGGATAT TCATCTGCTT CCGTAAGAGA
     3601 AAACCACAAA TCGAGGAGAA CTCAGATACT GAATACGGAG AAACTCTATC CATATTTAGC
     3661 TTCGACGGGA AAGTGAGATA CCAAGAAATC ATCAAAGCAA CGGGGGAATT CGACGCCAAG
     3721 TACCTGATTG GAACCGGAGG ACACGGCAAA GTCTACAAAG CAAAGCTCCC GATGGCAACG
     3781 ATGGCCGTGA AAAAGCTCAA CGAAACGATG GACGAAGAGA TATCAAAGCC GACAGTGAAA
     3841 AACGATTTCC TAAACGAGAT TAGGGCACTG ACGGAGATCC GACACCGCAA CGTGGTGAAA
     3901 CTCTTCGGAT TCTGCTCGCA CCGGCGCCAC ACGTTCCTAG TGTACGAATA CATGGAGAAG
     3961 GGAAGCTTGA GGAAAGTATT GTCGAGCGAT GAGGAAGCGA AGCAGCTAGA TTGGCCAAGG
     4021 AGGATCAATG TCGTGAAAGG TGTGGCTCAC GCGCTCTCGT ATATGCACCA CGACCGTTCG
     4081 CCGCCGATCG TACACCGTGA TATCAGCAGT GGAAACATCC TCCTCGACAA GGATTACGAA
     4141 GCTAAGATCT CCGATTTCGG CACCGCCAAG CTTCTCAAGC CGGATTCTTC CAATTGGTCC
     4201 GCCGTTGCTG GCACTTACGG CTATGTTGCT CCAGAACTAG CTTACGCGAT GAAAGTGACG
     4261 GAGAAATGCG ATGTATATAG CTTCGGAGTT TTAACACTTG AAGTGATCAA AGGAGAGCAT
     4321 CCAGGAGATC TTGTTTCGAC TTTGTCAACA TCAATTCCAA CCAAAATGTC ACTCAAAGAA
     4381 ATTTCCGACA ACCGTCTACC AGAGCCAACA GCGGGAATCA AAGATGAGAT CTTAGAAATA
     4441 GTGAAAGTAG CACTTATGTG CTTACATTCT GATCCACAAT CTCGCCCAAC AATGCTCTCT
     4501 ATCTCCACTG CATTTTCTGG TTCGGTGAGC AAGGGCGAGG AGCTGTTCAC CGGGGTGGTG
     4561 CCCATCCTGG TCGAGCTGGA CGGCGACGTA AACGGCCACA AGTTCAGCGT GTCCGGCGAG
     4621 GGCGAGGGCG ATGCCACCTA CGGCAAGCTG ACCCTGAAGT TCATCTGCAC CACCGGCAAG
     4681 CTGCCCGTGC CCTGGCCCAC CCTCGTGACC ACCCTGACCT ACGGCGTGCA GTGCTTCAGC
     4741 CGCTACCCCG ACCACATGAA GCAGCACGAC TTCTTCAAGT CCGCCATGCC CGAAGGCTAC
     4801 GTCCAGGAGC GCACCATCTT CTTCAAGGAC GACGGCAACT ACAAGACCCG CGCCGAGGTG
     4861 AAGTTCGAGG GCGACACCCT GGTGAACCGC ATCGAGCTGA AGGGCATCGA CTTCAAGGAG
     4921 GACGGCAACA TCCTGGGGCA CAAGCTGGAG TACAACTACA ACAGCCACAA CGTCTATATC
     4981 ATGGCCGACA AGCAGAAGAA CGGCATCAAG GTGAACTTCA AGATCCGCCA CAACATCGAG
     5041 GACGGCAGCG TGCAGCTCGC CGACCACTAC CAGCAGAACA CCCCCATCGG CGACGGCCCC
     5101 GTGCTGCTGC CCGACAACCA CTACCTGAGC ACCCAGTCCA AGCTGAGCAA AGACCCCAAC
     5161 GAGAAGCGCG ATCACATGGT CCTGCTGGAG TTCGTGACCG CCGCCGGGAT CACTCACGGC
     5221 ATGGACGAGC TGTACAAGTA AGCTTGTCCT GCTTTAATGA GATATGCGAG AAGCCTATGA
     5281 TCGCATGATA TTTGCTTTCA ATTCTGTTGT GCACGTTGTA AAAAACCTGA GCATGTGTAG
     5341 CTCAGATCCT TACCGCCGGT TTCGGTTCAT TCTAATGAAT ATATCACCCG TTACTATCGT
     5401 ATTTTTATGA ATAATATTCT CCGTTCAATT TACTGATTGT ACCCTACTAC TTATATGTAC
     5461 AATATTAAAA TGAAAACAAT ATATTGTGCT GAATAGGTTT ATAGCGACAT CTATGATAGA
     5521 GCGCCACAAT AACAAACAAT TGCGTTTTAT TATTACAAAT CCAATTTTAA AAAAAGCGGC
     5581 AGAACCGGTC AAACCTAAAA GACTGATTAC ATAAATCTTA TTCAAATTTC AAAAGTGCCC
     5641 CAGGGGCTAG TATCTACGAC ACACCGAGCG GCGAACTAAT AACGCTCACT GAAGGGAACT
     5701 CCGGTTCCCC GCCGGCGCGC ATGGGTGAGA TTCCTTGAAG TTGAGTATTG GCCGTCCGCT
     5761 CTACCGAAAG TTACGGGCAC CATTCAACCC GGTCCAGCAC GGCGGCCGGG TAACCGACTT
     5821 GCTGCCCCGA GAATTATGCA GCATTTTTTT GGTGTATGTG GGCCCCAAAT GAAGTGCAGG
     5881 TCAAACCTTG ACAGTGACGA CAAATCGTTG GGCGGGTCCA GGGCGAATTT TGCGACAACA
     5941 TGTCGAGGCT CAGCAGGACC GCTACTAGAG GATGCACATG TGACCGAGGG ACACGAAGTG
     6001 ATCCGTTTAA ACTATCAGTG TTTGACAGGA TATATTGGCG GGTAAACCTA AGAGAAAAGA
     6061 GCGTTTATTA GAATAATCGG ATATTTAAAA GGGCGTGAAA AGGTTTATCC GTTCGTCCAT
     6121 TTGTATGTGC CAGCCGTGCG GCTGCATGAA ATCCTGGCCG GTTTGTCTGA TGCCAAGCTG
     6181 GCGGCCTGGC CGGCCAGCTT GGCCGCTGAA GAAACCGAGC GCCGCCGTCT AAAAAGGTGA
     6241 TGTGTATTTG AGTAAAACAG CTTGCGTCAT GCGGTCGCTG CGTATATGAT GCGATGAGTA
     6301 AATAAACAAA TACGCAAGGG GAACGCATGA AGGTTATCGC TGTACTTAAC CAGAAAGGCG
     6361 GGTCAGGCAA GACGACCATC GCAACCCATC TAGCCCGCGC CCTGCAACTC GCCGGGGCCG
     6421 ATGTTCTGTT AGTCGATTCC GATCCCCAGG GCAGTGCCCG CGATTGGGCG GCCGTGCGGG
     6481 AAGATCAACC GCTAACCGTT GTCGGCATCG ACCGCCCGAC GATTGACCGC GACGTGAAGG
     6541 CCATCGGCCG GCGCGACTTC GTAGTGATCG ACGGAGCGCC CCAGGCGGCG GACTTGGCTG
     6601 TGTCCGCGAT CAAGGCAGCC GACTTCGTGC TGATTCCGGT GCAGCCAAGC CCTTACGACA
     6661 TATGGGCCAC CGCCGACCTG GTGGAGCTGG TTAAGCAGCG CATTGAGGTC ACGGATGGAA
     6721 GGCTACAAGC GGCCTTTGTC GTGTCGCGGG CGATCAAAGG CACGCGCATC GGCGGTGAGG
     6781 TTGCCGAGGC GCTGGCCGGG TACGAGCTGC CCATTCTTGA GTCCCGTATC ACGCAGCGCG
     6841 TGAGCTACCC AGGCACTGCC GCCGCCGGCA CAACCGTTCT TGAATCAGAA CCCGAGGGCG
     6901 ACGCTGCCCG CGAGGTCCAG GCGCTGGCCG CTGAAATTAA ATCAAAACTC ATTTGAGTTA
     6961 ATGAGGTAAA GAGAAAATGA GCAAAAGCAC AAACACGCTA AGTGCCGGCC GTCCGAGCGC
     7021 ACGCAGCAGC AAGGCTGCAA CGTTGGCCAG CCTGGCAGAC ACGCCAGCCA TGAAGCGGGT
     7081 CAACTTTCAG TTGCCGGCGG AGGATCACAC CAAGCTGAAG ATGTACGCGG TACGCCAAGG
     7141 CAAGACCATT ACCGAGCTGC TATCTGAATA CATCGCGCAG CTACCAGAGT AAATGAGCAA
     7201 ATGAATAAAT GAGTAGATGA ATTTTAGCGG CTAAAGGAGG CGGCATGGAA AATCAAGAAC
     7261 AACCAGGCAC CGACGCCGTG GAATGCCCCA TGTGTGGAGG AACGGGCGGT TGGCCAGGCG
     7321 TAAGCGGCTG GGTTGTCTGC CGGCCCTGCA ATGGCACTGG AACCCCCAAG CCCGAGGAAT
     7381 CGGCGTGACG GTCGCAAACC ATCCGGCCCG GTACAAATCG GCGCGGCGCT GGGTGATGAC
     7441 CTGGTGGAGA AGTTGAAGGC CGCGCAGGCC GCCCAGCGGC AACGCATCGA GGCAGAAGCA
     7501 CGCCCCGGTG AATCGTGGCA AGCGGCCGCT GATCGAATCC GCAAAGAATC CCGGCAACCG
     7561 CCGGCAGCCG GTGCGCCGTC GATTAGGAAG CCGCCCAAGG GCGACGAGCA ACCAGATTTT
     7621 TTCGTTCCGA TGCTCTATGA CGTGGGCACC CGCGATAGTC GCAGCATCAT GGACGTGGCC
     7681 GTTTTCCGTC TGTCGAAGCG TGACCGACGA GCTGGCGAGG TGATCCGCTA CGAGCTTCCA
     7741 GACGGGCACG TAGAGGTTTC CGCAGGGCCG GCCGGCATGG CCAGTGTGTG GGATTACGAC
     7801 CTGGTACTGA TGGCGGTTTC CCATCTAACC GAATCCATGA ACCGATACCG GGAAGGGAAG
     7861 GGAGACAAGC CCGGCCGCGT GTTCCGTCCA CACGTTGCGG ACGTACTCAA GTTCTGCCGG
     7921 CGAGCCGATG GCGGAAAGCA GAAAGACGAC CTGGTAGAAA CCTGCATTCG GTTAAACACC
     7981 ACGCACGTTG CCATGCAGCG TACGAAGAAG GCCAAGAACG GCCGCCTGGT GACGGTATCC
     8041 GAGGGTGAAG CCTTGATTAG CCGCTACAAG ATCGTAAAGA GCGAAACCGG GCGGCCGGAG
     8101 TACATCGAGA TCGAGCTAGC TGATTGGATG TACCGCGAGA TCACAGAAGG CAAGAACCCG
     8161 GACGTGCTGA CGGTTCACCC CGATTACTTT TTGATCGATC CCGGCATCGG CCGTTTTCTC
     8221 TACCGCCTGG CACGCCGCGC CGCAGGCAAG GCAGAAGCCA GATGGTTGTT CAAGACGATC
     8281 TACGAACGCA GTGGCAGCGC CGGAGAGTTC AAGAAGTTCT GTTTCACCGT GCGCAAGCTG
     8341 ATCGGGTCAA ATGACCTGCC GGAGTACGAT TTGAAGGAGG AGGCGGGGCA GGCTGGCCCG
     8401 ATCCTAGTCA TGCGCTACCG CAACCTGATC GAGGGCGAAG CATCCGCCGG TTCCTAATGT
     8461 ACGGAGCAGA TGCTAGGGCA AATTGCCCTA GCAGGGGAAA AAGGTCGAAA AAGCTTCTTT
     8521 CCTGTGGATA GCACGTACAT TGGGAACCCA AAGCCGTACA TTGGGAACCG GAACCCGTAC
     8581 ATTGGGAACC CAAAGCCGTA CATTGGGAAC CGGTCACACA TGTAAGTGAC TGATATAAAA
     8641 GAGAAAAAAG GCGATTTTTC CGCCTAAAAC TCTTTAAAAC TTATTAAAAC TCTTAAAACC
     8701 CGCCTGGCCT GTGCATAACT GTCTGGCCAG CGCACAGCCG AACAGCTGCA AAAAGCGCCT
     8761 ACCCTTCGGT CGCTGCGCTC CCTACGCCCC GCCGCTTCGC GTCGGCCTAT CGCGGCCGCT
     8821 GGCCGCTCAA AAATGGCTGG CCTACGGCCA GGCAATCTAC CAGGGCGCGG ACAAGCCGCG
     8881 CCGTCGCCAC TCGACCGCCG GCGCCCACAT CAAGGCTCCG AGTGCGCGGA ACCCCTATTT
     8941 GTTTATTTTT CTAAATACAT TCAAATATGT ATCCGCTCAT GAGACAATAA CCCTGATAAA
     9001 TGCTTCAATA ATATTGAAAA AGGAAGAGTA TGGCTAAAAT GAGAATATCA CCGGAATTGA
     9061 AAAAACTGAT CGAAAAATAC CGCTGCGTAA AAGATACGGA AGGAATGTCT CCTGCTAAGG
     9121 TATATAAGCT GGTGGGAGAA AATGAAAACC TATATTTAAA AATGACGGAC AGCCGGTATA
     9181 AAGGGACCAC CTATGATGTG GAACGGGAAA AGGACATGAT GCTATGGCTG GAAGGAAAGC
     9241 TGCCTGTTCC AAAGGTCCTG CACTTTGAAC GGCATGATGG CTGGAGCAAT CTGCTCATGA
     9301 GTGAGGCCGA TGGCGTCCTT TGCTCGGAAG AGTATGAAGA TGAACAAAGC CCTGAAAAGA
     9361 TTATCGAGCT GTATGCGGAG TGCATCAGGC TCTTTCACTC CATCGACATA TCGGATTGTC
     9421 CCTATACGAA TAGCTTAGAC AGCCGCTTAG CCGAATTGGA TTACTTACTG AATAACGATC
     9481 TGGCCGATGT GGATTGCGAA AACTGGGAAG AGGACACTCC ATTTAAAGAT CCGCGCGAGC
     9541 TGTATGATTT TTTAAAGACG GAAAAGCCCG AAGAGGAACT TGTCTTTTCC CACGGCGACC
     9601 TGGGAGACAG CAACATCTTT GTGAAAGATG GCAAAGTAAG TGGCTTTATT GATCTTGGGA
     9661 GAAGCGGCAG GGCGGACAAG TGGTATGACA TTGCCTTCTG CGTCCGGTCG CTCAGGGAGG
     9721 ATATCGGGGA AGAACAGTAT GTCGAGCTAT TTTTTGACTT ACTGGGGATC AAGCCTGATT
     9781 GGGAGAAAAT AAAATATTAT ATTTTACTGG ATGAATTGTT TTAGCTGTCA GACCAAGTTT
     9841 ACTCATATAT ACTTTAGATT GATTTAAAAC TTCATTTTTA ATTTAAAAGG ATCTAGGTGA
     9901 AGATCCTTTT TGATAATCTC ATGACCAAAA TCCCTTAACG TGAGTTTTCG TTCCACTGAG
     9961 CGTCAGACCC CGTAGAAAAG ATCAAAGGAT CTTCTTGAGA TCCTTTTTTT CTGCGCGTAA
    10021 TCTGCTGCTT GCAAACAAAA AAACCACCGC TACCAGCGGT GGTTTGTTTG CCGGATCAAG
    10081 AGCTACCAAC TCTTTTTCCG AAGGTAACTG GCTTCAGCAG AGCGCAGATA CCAAATACTG
    10141 TTCTTCTAGT GTAGCCGTAG TTAGGCCACC ACTTCAAGAA CTCTGTAGCA CCGCCTACAT
    10201 ACCTCGCTCT GCTAATCCTG TTACCAGTGG CTGCTGCCAG TGGCGATAAG TCGTGTCTTA
    10261 CCGGGTTGGA CTCAAGACGA TAGTTACCGG ATAAGGCGCA GCGGTCGGGC TGAACGGGGG
    10321 GTTCGTGCAC ACAGCCCAGC TTGGAGCGAA CGACCTACAC CGAACTGAGA TACCTACAGC
    10381 GTGAGCTATG AGAAAGCGCC ACGCTTCCCG AAGGGAGAAA GGCGGACAGG TATCCGGTAA
    10441 GCGGCAGGGT CGGAACAGGA GAGCGCACGA GGGAGCTTCC AGGGGGAAAC GCCTGGTATC
    10501 TTTATAGTCC TGTCGGGTTT CGCCACCTCT GACTTGAGCG TCGATTTTTG TGATGCTCGT
    10561 CAGGGGGGCG GAGCCTATGG AAAAACGCCA GCAACGCGGC CTTTTTACGG TTCCTGCTCG
    10621 GATCTGTTGG ACCGGACAGT AGTCATGGTT GATGGGCTGC CTGTATCGAG TGGTGATTTT
    10681 GTGCCGAGCT GCCGGTCGGG GAGCTGTTGG CTGGCTGGTG GCAGGATATA TTGTGGTGTA
    10741 AACAAATTGA CGCTTAGACA ACTTAATAAC ACATTGCGGA CGTTTTTAAT GTACTGGGGT
    10801 TGAACACTCT GTGCCGAATT CGGATCCGGA GCGGAGAATT AAGGGAGTCA CGTTATGACC
    10861 CCCGCCGATG ACGCGGGACA AGCCGTTTTA CGTTTGGAAC TGACAGAACC GCAACGTTGA
    10921 AGGAGCCACT CAGCCGCGGG TTTCTGGAGT TTAATGAGCT AAGCACATAC GTCAGAAACC
    10981 ATTATTGCGC GTTCAAAAGT CGCCTAAGGT CACTATCAGC TAGCAAATAT TTCTTGTCAA
    11041 AATGCTCCAC TGACGTTCCA TAAATTCCCC TCGGTATCCA ATTAGAGTCT CATATTCACT
    11101 CTCAATCCAA ATAATCTGCA CCGGATCTGG ATCGTTTCGC ATGTCTCCTG AAAGAAGGCC
    11161 TGCTGATATT AGAAGGGCTA CTGAGGCTGA TATGCCTGCT GTGTGCACTA TTGTGAATCA
    11221 TTACATTGAG ACTTCTACTG TGAATTTCAG GACTGAGCCT CAAGAACCAC AAGAGTGGAC
    11281 TGATGATCTT GTGAGGCTTA GAGAGAGGTA TCCTTGGCTT GTTGCTGAAG TGGATGGTGA
    11341 AGTGGCTGGT ATTGCTTATG CTGGTCCTTG GAAGGCTAGG AATGCTTACG ATTGGACTGC
    11401 TGAGTCTACT GTTTACGTGT CTCCTAGGCA TCAAAGAACT GGTCTTGGAT CTACTCTTTA
    11461 CACTCATCTT TTGAAGTCTT TGGAGGCTCA GGGTTTCAAG TCTGTGGTTG CTGTGATTGG
    11521 ACTTCCTAAT GATCCTTCTG TGAGGATGCA TGAGGCTCTT GGTTATGCTC CTAGGGGAAT
    11581 GCTTAGAGCT GCTGGTTTCA AACATGGAAA TTGGCATGAT GTGGGATTCT GGCAGCTTGA
    11641 TTTCTCTCTT CCTGTTCCTC CTAGACCTGT TCTTCCTGTG ACTGAGATTT GAGCGGGACT
    11701 CTGGATCTAG AGTCAAGCAG ATCGTTCAAA CATTTGGCAA TAAAGTTTCT TAAGATTGAA
    11761 TCCTGTTGCC GGTCTTGCGA TGATTATCAT ATAATTTCTG TTGAATTACG TTAAGCATGT
    11821 AATAATTAAC ATGTAATGCA TGACGTTATT TATGAGATGG GTTTTTATGA TTAGAGTCCC
    11881 GCAATTATAC ATTTAATACG CGATAGAAAA CAAAATATAG CGCGCAAACT AGGATAAATT
    11941 ATCGCGCGCG GTGTCATCTA TGTTACTAGA TCGACGCTTG CTGAATTGGA G
//
