# Supplementary material for: Leveraging co-evolutionary insights and AI-based structural modeling to unravel receptor-peptide ligand-binding mechanisms
Source: bioRxiv preprint, doi:10.1101/2024.01.18.575556, version 1 (2024-01-18)
Supplement: Snoeck_SI [file 575556_file03.zip › Snoeck_SI/Snoeck_Dataset_S5_plasmidMaps/czlp6704_l1_s292g.gb]

LOCUS       CZLp6704_L1_S292G      12720 bp ds-DNA     circular     29-AUG-2023
DEFINITION  .
FEATURES             Location/Qualifiers
     Terminator      1..714
                     /label="ocs terminator (A.tumefaciens)"
                     /ApEinfo_revcolor="#75c6a9"
                     /ApEinfo_fwdcolor="#75c6a9"
     primer          complement(82..101)
                     /label="JG315_pICSL86977_R"
                     /ApEinfo_revcolor="#c6c9d1"
                     /ApEinfo_fwdcolor="#c6c9d1"
                     /note="sequence: TCTGAGCTACACATGCTCAG"
     Misc._feature   760..887
                     /label="RB"
                     /ApEinfo_revcolor="#c7b0e3"
                     /ApEinfo_fwdcolor="#c7b0e3"
     Misc._feature   4739..5353
                     /label="rep pMB1"
                     /ApEinfo_revcolor="#84b0dc"
                     /ApEinfo_fwdcolor="#84b0dc"
     Misc._feature   complement(5405..5556)
                     /label="LB"
                     /ApEinfo_revcolor="#75c6a9"
                     /ApEinfo_fwdcolor="#75c6a9"
     Promoter        5585..5883
                     /label="nos promoter (A.tumefaciens)"
                     /ApEinfo_revcolor="#c6c9d1"
                     /ApEinfo_fwdcolor="#c6c9d1"
     Terminator      6462..6729
                     /label="nos terminator (A. tumefaciens)"
                     /ApEinfo_revcolor="#b1ff67"
                     /ApEinfo_fwdcolor="#b1ff67"
     Promoter        6767..8108
                     /label="35S promoter (CaMV)"
                     /ApEinfo_revcolor="#85dae9"
                     /ApEinfo_fwdcolor="#85dae9"
     primer          8098..8121
                     /label="JG314_pICSL86977_F"
                     /ApEinfo_revcolor="#d59687"
                     /ApEinfo_fwdcolor="#d59687"
                     /note="sequence: AGAGGACACGCTCGAGTATAAGAG"
     5'_UTR          8125..8186
                     /label="TMV Omega"
                     /ApEinfo_revcolor="#84b0dc"
                     /ApEinfo_fwdcolor="#84b0dc"
     primer          8730..8749
                     /label="HY91_MIK2-1F"
                     /ApEinfo_revcolor="#84b0dc"
                     /ApEinfo_fwdcolor="#84b0dc"
                     /note="sequence: AACGGATCGATTCCTTCTGA"
     misc_feature    8931..8933
                     /label="D246"
                     /ApEinfo_revcolor="#84b0dc"
                     /ApEinfo_fwdcolor="#84b0dc"
     misc_feature    8997..8999
                     /label="N268"
                     /ApEinfo_revcolor="#c7b0e3"
                     /ApEinfo_fwdcolor="#c7b0e3"
     misc_feature    9040..9061
                     /label="reverse"
                     /ApEinfo_revcolor="#ffef86"
                     /ApEinfo_fwdcolor="#ffef86"
     misc_feature    9062..9075
                     /label="overlap"
                     /ApEinfo_revcolor="#b4abac"
                     /ApEinfo_fwdcolor="#b4abac"
     misc_feature    9069..9071
                     /label="S292"
                     /ApEinfo_revcolor="#ffef86"
                     /ApEinfo_fwdcolor="#ffef86"
     misc_feature    9075..9077
                     /label="H294"
                     /ApEinfo_revcolor="#f8d3a9"
                     /ApEinfo_fwdcolor="#f8d3a9"
     misc_feature    9076..9095
                     /label="forward"
                     /ApEinfo_revcolor="#f8d3a9"
                     /ApEinfo_fwdcolor="#f8d3a9"
     misc_feature    9141..9143
                     /label="H316"
                     /ApEinfo_revcolor="#b4abac"
                     /ApEinfo_fwdcolor="#b4abac"
     primer          9385..9409
                     /label="FB883 - 6_At4g08850_seq2"
                     /ApEinfo_revcolor="#d6b295"
                     /ApEinfo_fwdcolor="#d6b295"
                     /note="sequence: tcttgcctgataccatctgtagagg"
     primer          9828..9847
                     /label="HY93_MIK2-2F"
                     /ApEinfo_revcolor="#ffef86"
                     /ApEinfo_fwdcolor="#ffef86"
                     /note="sequence: GGAATCAGACTCTTAACCAA"
     primer          complement(10649..10685)
                     /label="HM640_MIK2_L828M"
                     /ApEinfo_revcolor="#84b0dc"
                     /ApEinfo_fwdcolor="#84b0dc"
                     /note="sequence: CTCGGTcAtTGCTCTGATTTCGTTGAGAAACTCTTGT"
     primer          complement(10649..10685)
                     /label="HM642_MIK2_L828F"
                     /ApEinfo_revcolor="#d6b295"
                     /ApEinfo_fwdcolor="#d6b295"
                     /note="sequence: CTCGGTaAaTGCTCTGATTTCGTTGAGAAACTCTTGT"
     misc_feature    10672..10685
                     /label="overhang"
                     /ApEinfo_revcolor="#75c6a9"
                     /ApEinfo_fwdcolor="#75c6a9"
     primer          10672..10701
                     /label="HM639_MIK2_L828M"
                     /ApEinfo_revcolor="#faac61"
                     /ApEinfo_fwdcolor="#faac61"
                     /note="sequence: GAGCAaTgACCGAGATCCGTCACCGGAACG"
     primer          10672..10701
                     /label="HM641_MIK2_L828F"
                     /ApEinfo_revcolor="#75c6a9"
                     /ApEinfo_fwdcolor="#75c6a9"
                     /note="sequence: GAGCAtTtACCGAGATCCGTCACCGGAACG"
     misc_feature    10677..10680
                     /label="overhang"
                     /ApEinfo_revcolor="#b7e6d7"
                     /ApEinfo_fwdcolor="#b7e6d7"
     primer          complement(10712..10731)
                     /label="FB884 - 6_At4g08850_seq3r"
                     /ApEinfo_revcolor="#f58a5e"
                     /ApEinfo_fwdcolor="#f58a5e"
                     /note="sequence: GATGCGAGCAGAATCCGAAG"
     misc_feature    10869..10871
                     /label="Tyr-VIa"
                     /ApEinfo_revcolor="#75c6a9"
                     /ApEinfo_fwdcolor="#75c6a9"
     misc_feature    10869..10872
                     /label="overhang"
                     /ApEinfo_revcolor="#ffef86"
                     /ApEinfo_fwdcolor="#ffef86"
     misc_feature    10889..10889
                     /label="domesticatiom"
                     /ApEinfo_revcolor="#faac61"
                     /ApEinfo_fwdcolor="#faac61"
     primer          11030..11048
                     /label="HY99_MIK2.1F"
                     /ApEinfo_revcolor="#b4abac"
                     /ApEinfo_fwdcolor="#b4abac"
                     /note="sequence: CTATGTTGCTCCAGgtacg"
     misc_feature    11044..11709
                     /label="Intron"
                     /ApEinfo_revcolor="#ffef86"
                     /ApEinfo_fwdcolor="#ffef86"
     primer          complement(11197..11222)
                     /label="FB878 - 6.2_At4g08850.2_R"
                     /ApEinfo_revcolor="#ff9ccd"
                     /ApEinfo_fwdcolor="#ff9ccd"
                     /note="sequence: AAAACTGAACCAAATCCAACCCATAG"
     CDS             12000..12716
                     /label="mEGFP"
                     /ApEinfo_revcolor="#b1ff67"
                     /ApEinfo_fwdcolor="#b1ff67"
                     /note="codon_start: 1 transl_table: 1 translation: VSKGEELFTGVVPILVELDGDVNGHKFSVSGEGEGDATYGKLTLKFICTTGKLPVPWPTLVTTLTYGVQCFSRYPDHMKQHDFFKSAMPEGYVQERTIFFKDDGNYKTRAEVKFEGDTLVNRIELKGIDFKEDGNILGHKLEYNYNSHNVYIMADKQKNGIKVNFKIRHNIEDGSVQLADHYQQNTPIGDGPVLLPDNHYLSTQSKLSKDPNEKRDHMVLLEFVTAAGITHGMDELYK*"
ORIGIN
        1 GTCCTGCTTT AATGAGATAT GCGAGAAGCC TATGATCGCA TGATATTTGC TTTCAATTCT
       61 GTTGTGCACG TTGTAAAAAA CCTGAGCATG TGTAGCTCAG ATCCTTACCG CCGGTTTCGG
      121 TTCATTCTAA TGAATATATC ACCCGTTACT ATCGTATTTT TATGAATAAT ATTCTCCGTT
      181 CAATTTACTG ATTGTACCCT ACTACTTATA TGTACAATAT TAAAATGAAA ACAATATATT
      241 GTGCTGAATA GGTTTATAGC GACATCTATG ATAGAGCGCC ACAATAACAA ACAATTGCGT
      301 TTTATTATTA CAAATCCAAT TTTAAAAAAA GCGGCAGAAC CGGTCAAACC TAAAAGACTG
      361 ATTACATAAA TCTTATTCAA ATTTCAAAAG TGCCCCAGGG GCTAGTATCT ACGACACACC
      421 GAGCGGCGAA CTAATAACGC TCACTGAAGG GAACTCCGGT TCCCCGCCGG CGCGCATGGG
      481 TGAGATTCCT TGAAGTTGAG TATTGGCCGT CCGCTCTACC GAAAGTTACG GGCACCATTC
      541 AACCCGGTCC AGCACGGCGG CCGGGTAACC GACTTGCTGC CCCGAGAATT ATGCAGCATT
      601 TTTTTGGTGT ATGTGGGCCC CAAATGAAGT GCAGGTCAAA CCTTGACAGT GACGACAAAT
      661 CGTTGGGCGG GTCCAGGGCG AATTTTGCGA CAACATGTCG AGGCTCAGCA GGACCGCTAC
      721 TAGAGGATGC ACATGTGACC GAGGGACACG AAGTGATCCG TTTAAACTAT CAGTGTTTGA
      781 CAGGATATAT TGGCGGGTAA ACCTAAGAGA AAAGAGCGTT TATTAGAATA ATCGGATATT
      841 TAAAAGGGCG TGAAAAGGTT TATCCGTTCG TCCATTTGTA TGTGCCAGCC GTGCGGCTGC
      901 ATGAAATCCT GGCCGGTTTG TCTGATGCCA AGCTGGCGGC CTGGCCGGCC AGCTTGGCCG
      961 CTGAAGAAAC CGAGCGCCGC CGTCTAAAAA GGTGATGTGT ATTTGAGTAA AACAGCTTGC
     1021 GTCATGCGGT CGCTGCGTAT ATGATGCGAT GAGTAAATAA ACAAATACGC AAGGGGAACG
     1081 CATGAAGGTT ATCGCTGTAC TTAACCAGAA AGGCGGGTCA GGCAAGACGA CCATCGCAAC
     1141 CCATCTAGCC CGCGCCCTGC AACTCGCCGG GGCCGATGTT CTGTTAGTCG ATTCCGATCC
     1201 CCAGGGCAGT GCCCGCGATT GGGCGGCCGT GCGGGAAGAT CAACCGCTAA CCGTTGTCGG
     1261 CATCGACCGC CCGACGATTG ACCGCGACGT GAAGGCCATC GGCCGGCGCG ACTTCGTAGT
     1321 GATCGACGGA GCGCCCCAGG CGGCGGACTT GGCTGTGTCC GCGATCAAGG CAGCCGACTT
     1381 CGTGCTGATT CCGGTGCAGC CAAGCCCTTA CGACATATGG GCCACCGCCG ACCTGGTGGA
     1441 GCTGGTTAAG CAGCGCATTG AGGTCACGGA TGGAAGGCTA CAAGCGGCCT TTGTCGTGTC
     1501 GCGGGCGATC AAAGGCACGC GCATCGGCGG TGAGGTTGCC GAGGCGCTGG CCGGGTACGA
     1561 GCTGCCCATT CTTGAGTCCC GTATCACGCA GCGCGTGAGC TACCCAGGCA CTGCCGCCGC
     1621 CGGCACAACC GTTCTTGAAT CAGAACCCGA GGGCGACGCT GCCCGCGAGG TCCAGGCGCT
     1681 GGCCGCTGAA ATTAAATCAA AACTCATTTG AGTTAATGAG GTAAAGAGAA AATGAGCAAA
     1741 AGCACAAACA CGCTAAGTGC CGGCCGTCCG AGCGCACGCA GCAGCAAGGC TGCAACGTTG
     1801 GCCAGCCTGG CAGACACGCC AGCCATGAAG CGGGTCAACT TTCAGTTGCC GGCGGAGGAT
     1861 CACACCAAGC TGAAGATGTA CGCGGTACGC CAAGGCAAGA CCATTACCGA GCTGCTATCT
     1921 GAATACATCG CGCAGCTACC AGAGTAAATG AGCAAATGAA TAAATGAGTA GATGAATTTT
     1981 AGCGGCTAAA GGAGGCGGCA TGGAAAATCA AGAACAACCA GGCACCGACG CCGTGGAATG
     2041 CCCCATGTGT GGAGGAACGG GCGGTTGGCC AGGCGTAAGC GGCTGGGTTG TCTGCCGGCC
     2101 CTGCAATGGC ACTGGAACCC CCAAGCCCGA GGAATCGGCG TGACGGTCGC AAACCATCCG
     2161 GCCCGGTACA AATCGGCGCG GCGCTGGGTG ATGACCTGGT GGAGAAGTTG AAGGCCGCGC
     2221 AGGCCGCCCA GCGGCAACGC ATCGAGGCAG AAGCACGCCC CGGTGAATCG TGGCAAGCGG
     2281 CCGCTGATCG AATCCGCAAA GAATCCCGGC AACCGCCGGC AGCCGGTGCG CCGTCGATTA
     2341 GGAAGCCGCC CAAGGGCGAC GAGCAACCAG ATTTTTTCGT TCCGATGCTC TATGACGTGG
     2401 GCACCCGCGA TAGTCGCAGC ATCATGGACG TGGCCGTTTT CCGTCTGTCG AAGCGTGACC
     2461 GACGAGCTGG CGAGGTGATC CGCTACGAGC TTCCAGACGG GCACGTAGAG GTTTCCGCAG
     2521 GGCCGGCCGG CATGGCCAGT GTGTGGGATT ACGACCTGGT ACTGATGGCG GTTTCCCATC
     2581 TAACCGAATC CATGAACCGA TACCGGGAAG GGAAGGGAGA CAAGCCCGGC CGCGTGTTCC
     2641 GTCCACACGT TGCGGACGTA CTCAAGTTCT GCCGGCGAGC CGATGGCGGA AAGCAGAAAG
     2701 ACGACCTGGT AGAAACCTGC ATTCGGTTAA ACACCACGCA CGTTGCCATG CAGCGTACGA
     2761 AGAAGGCCAA GAACGGCCGC CTGGTGACGG TATCCGAGGG TGAAGCCTTG ATTAGCCGCT
     2821 ACAAGATCGT AAAGAGCGAA ACCGGGCGGC CGGAGTACAT CGAGATCGAG CTAGCTGATT
     2881 GGATGTACCG CGAGATCACA GAAGGCAAGA ACCCGGACGT GCTGACGGTT CACCCCGATT
     2941 ACTTTTTGAT CGATCCCGGC ATCGGCCGTT TTCTCTACCG CCTGGCACGC CGCGCCGCAG
     3001 GCAAGGCAGA AGCCAGATGG TTGTTCAAGA CGATCTACGA ACGCAGTGGC AGCGCCGGAG
     3061 AGTTCAAGAA GTTCTGTTTC ACCGTGCGCA AGCTGATCGG GTCAAATGAC CTGCCGGAGT
     3121 ACGATTTGAA GGAGGAGGCG GGGCAGGCTG GCCCGATCCT AGTCATGCGC TACCGCAACC
     3181 TGATCGAGGG CGAAGCATCC GCCGGTTCCT AATGTACGGA GCAGATGCTA GGGCAAATTG
     3241 CCCTAGCAGG GGAAAAAGGT CGAAAAAGCT TCTTTCCTGT GGATAGCACG TACATTGGGA
     3301 ACCCAAAGCC GTACATTGGG AACCGGAACC CGTACATTGG GAACCCAAAG CCGTACATTG
     3361 GGAACCGGTC ACACATGTAA GTGACTGATA TAAAAGAGAA AAAAGGCGAT TTTTCCGCCT
     3421 AAAACTCTTT AAAACTTATT AAAACTCTTA AAACCCGCCT GGCCTGTGCA TAACTGTCTG
     3481 GCCAGCGCAC AGCCGAACAG CTGCAAAAAG CGCCTACCCT TCGGTCGCTG CGCTCCCTAC
     3541 GCCCCGCCGC TTCGCGTCGG CCTATCGCGG CCGCTGGCCG CTCAAAAATG GCTGGCCTAC
     3601 GGCCAGGCAA TCTACCAGGG CGCGGACAAG CCGCGCCGTC GCCACTCGAC CGCCGGCGCC
     3661 CACATCAAGG CTCCGAGTGC GCGGAACCCC TATTTGTTTA TTTTTCTAAA TACATTCAAA
     3721 TATGTATCCG CTCATGAGAC AATAACCCTG ATAAATGCTT CAATAATATT GAAAAAGGAA
     3781 GAGTATGGCT AAAATGAGAA TATCACCGGA ATTGAAAAAA CTGATCGAAA AATACCGCTG
     3841 CGTAAAAGAT ACGGAAGGAA TGTCTCCTGC TAAGGTATAT AAGCTGGTGG GAGAAAATGA
     3901 AAACCTATAT TTAAAAATGA CGGACAGCCG GTATAAAGGG ACCACCTATG ATGTGGAACG
     3961 GGAAAAGGAC ATGATGCTAT GGCTGGAAGG AAAGCTGCCT GTTCCAAAGG TCCTGCACTT
     4021 TGAACGGCAT GATGGCTGGA GCAATCTGCT CATGAGTGAG GCCGATGGCG TCCTTTGCTC
     4081 GGAAGAGTAT GAAGATGAAC AAAGCCCTGA AAAGATTATC GAGCTGTATG CGGAGTGCAT
     4141 CAGGCTCTTT CACTCCATCG ACATATCGGA TTGTCCCTAT ACGAATAGCT TAGACAGCCG
     4201 CTTAGCCGAA TTGGATTACT TACTGAATAA CGATCTGGCC GATGTGGATT GCGAAAACTG
     4261 GGAAGAGGAC ACTCCATTTA AAGATCCGCG CGAGCTGTAT GATTTTTTAA AGACGGAAAA
     4321 GCCCGAAGAG GAACTTGTCT TTTCCCACGG CGACCTGGGA GACAGCAACA TCTTTGTGAA
     4381 AGATGGCAAA GTAAGTGGCT TTATTGATCT TGGGAGAAGC GGCAGGGCGG ACAAGTGGTA
     4441 TGACATTGCC TTCTGCGTCC GGTCGCTCAG GGAGGATATC GGGGAAGAAC AGTATGTCGA
     4501 GCTATTTTTT GACTTACTGG GGATCAAGCC TGATTGGGAG AAAATAAAAT ATTATATTTT
     4561 ACTGGATGAA TTGTTTTAGC TGTCAGACCA AGTTTACTCA TATATACTTT AGATTGATTT
     4621 AAAACTTCAT TTTTAATTTA AAAGGATCTA GGTGAAGATC CTTTTTGATA ATCTCATGAC
     4681 CAAAATCCCT TAACGTGAGT TTTCGTTCCA CTGAGCGTCA GACCCCGTAG AAAAGATCAA
     4741 AGGATCTTCT TGAGATCCTT TTTTTCTGCG CGTAATCTGC TGCTTGCAAA CAAAAAAACC
     4801 ACCGCTACCA GCGGTGGTTT GTTTGCCGGA TCAAGAGCTA CCAACTCTTT TTCCGAAGGT
     4861 AACTGGCTTC AGCAGAGCGC AGATACCAAA TACTGTTCTT CTAGTGTAGC CGTAGTTAGG
     4921 CCACCACTTC AAGAACTCTG TAGCACCGCC TACATACCTC GCTCTGCTAA TCCTGTTACC
     4981 AGTGGCTGCT GCCAGTGGCG ATAAGTCGTG TCTTACCGGG TTGGACTCAA GACGATAGTT
     5041 ACCGGATAAG GCGCAGCGGT CGGGCTGAAC GGGGGGTTCG TGCACACAGC CCAGCTTGGA
     5101 GCGAACGACC TACACCGAAC TGAGATACCT ACAGCGTGAG CTATGAGAAA GCGCCACGCT
     5161 TCCCGAAGGG AGAAAGGCGG ACAGGTATCC GGTAAGCGGC AGGGTCGGAA CAGGAGAGCG
     5221 CACGAGGGAG CTTCCAGGGG GAAACGCCTG GTATCTTTAT AGTCCTGTCG GGTTTCGCCA
     5281 CCTCTGACTT GAGCGTCGAT TTTTGTGATG CTCGTCAGGG GGGCGGAGCC TATGGAAAAA
     5341 CGCCAGCAAC GCGGCCTTTT TACGGTTCCT GCTCGGATCT GTTGGACCGG ACAGTAGTCA
     5401 TGGTTGATGG GCTGCCTGTA TCGAGTGGTG ATTTTGTGCC GAGCTGCCGG TCGGGGAGCT
     5461 GTTGGCTGGC TGGTGGCAGG ATATATTGTG GTGTAAACAA ATTGACGCTT AGACAACTTA
     5521 ATAACACATT GCGGACGTTT TTAATGTACT GGGGTTGAAC ACTCTGTGCC GAATTCGGAT
     5581 CCGGAGCGGA GAATTAAGGG AGTCACGTTA TGACCCCCGC CGATGACGCG GGACAAGCCG
     5641 TTTTACGTTT GGAACTGACA GAACCGCAAC GTTGAAGGAG CCACTCAGCC GCGGGTTTCT
     5701 GGAGTTTAAT GAGCTAAGCA CATACGTCAG AAACCATTAT TGCGCGTTCA AAAGTCGCCT
     5761 AAGGTCACTA TCAGCTAGCA AATATTTCTT GTCAAAATGC TCCACTGACG TTCCATAAAT
     5821 TCCCCTCGGT ATCCAATTAG AGTCTCATAT TCACTCTCAA TCCAAATAAT CTGCACCGGA
     5881 TCTGGATCGT TTCGCATGTC TCCTGAAAGA AGGCCTGCTG ATATTAGAAG GGCTACTGAG
     5941 GCTGATATGC CTGCTGTGTG CACTATTGTG AATCATTACA TTGAGACTTC TACTGTGAAT
     6001 TTCAGGACTG AGCCTCAAGA ACCACAAGAG TGGACTGATG ATCTTGTGAG GCTTAGAGAG
     6061 AGGTATCCTT GGCTTGTTGC TGAAGTGGAT GGTGAAGTGG CTGGTATTGC TTATGCTGGT
     6121 CCTTGGAAGG CTAGGAATGC TTACGATTGG ACTGCTGAGT CTACTGTTTA CGTGTCTCCT
     6181 AGGCATCAAA GAACTGGTCT TGGATCTACT CTTTACACTC ATCTTTTGAA GTCTTTGGAG
     6241 GCTCAGGGTT TCAAGTCTGT GGTTGCTGTG ATTGGACTTC CTAATGATCC TTCTGTGAGG
     6301 ATGCATGAGG CTCTTGGTTA TGCTCCTAGG GGAATGCTTA GAGCTGCTGG TTTCAAACAT
     6361 GGAAATTGGC ATGATGTGGG ATTCTGGCAG CTTGATTTCT CTCTTCCTGT TCCTCCTAGA
     6421 CCTGTTCTTC CTGTGACTGA GATTTGAGCG GGACTCTGGA TCTAGAGTCA AGCAGATCGT
     6481 TCAAACATTT GGCAATAAAG TTTCTTAAGA TTGAATCCTG TTGCCGGTCT TGCGATGATT
     6541 ATCATATAAT TTCTGTTGAA TTACGTTAAG CATGTAATAA TTAACATGTA ATGCATGACG
     6601 TTATTTATGA GATGGGTTTT TATGATTAGA GTCCCGCAAT TATACATTTA ATACGCGATA
     6661 GAAAACAAAA TATAGCGCGC AAACTAGGAT AAATTATCGC GCGCGGTGTC ATCTATGTTA
     6721 CTAGATCGAC GCTTGCTGAA TTGGAGCGCT GCAAGAATTC AAGCTTGGAG GAATTCCAAT
     6781 CCCACAAAAA TCTGAGCTTA ACAGCACAGT TGCTCCTCTC AGAGCAGAAT CGGGTATTCA
     6841 ACACCCTCAT ATCAACTACT ACGTTGTGTA TAACGGTCCA CATGCCGGTA TATACGATGA
     6901 CTGGGGTTGT ACAAAGGCGG CAACAAACGG CGTTCCCGGA GTTGCACACA AGAAATTTGC
     6961 CACTATTACA GAGGCAAGAG CAGCAGCTGA CGCGTACACA ACAAGTCAGC AAACAGACAG
     7021 GTTGAACTTC ATCCCCAAAG GAGAAGCTCA ACTCAAGCCC AAGAGCTTTG CTAAGGCCCT
     7081 AACAAGCCCA CCAAAGCAAA AAGCCCACTG GCTCACGCTA GGAACCAAAA GGCCCAGCAG
     7141 TGATCCAGCC CCAAAAGAGA TCTCCTTTGC CCCGGAGATT ACAATGGACG ATTTCCTCTA
     7201 TCTTTACGAT CTAGGAAGGA AGTTCGAAGG TGAAGGTGAC GACACTATGT TCACCACTGA
     7261 TAATGAGAAG GTTAGCCTCT TCAATTTCAG AAAGAATGCT GACCCACAGA TGGTTAGAGA
     7321 GGCCTACGCA GCAAGTCTCA TCAAGACGAT CTACCCGAGT AACAATCTCC AGGAGATCAA
     7381 ATACCTTCCC AAGAAGGTTA AAGATGCAGT CAAAAGATTC AGGACTAATT GCATCAAGAA
     7441 CACAGAGAAA GACATATTTC TCAAGATCAG AAGTACTATT CCAGTATGGA CGATTCAAGG
     7501 CTTGCTTCAT AAACCAAGGC AAGTAATAGA GATTGGAGTC TCTAAAAAGG TAGTTCCTAC
     7561 TGAATCTAAG GCCATGCATG GAGTCTAAGA TTCAAATCGA GGATCTAACA GAACTCGCCG
     7621 TCAAGACTGG CGAACAGTTC ATACAGAGTC TTTTACGACT CAATGACAAG AAGAAAATCT
     7681 TCGTCAACAT GGTGGAGCAC GACACTCTGG TCTACTCCAA AAATGTCAAA GATACAGTCT
     7741 CAGAAGATCA AAGGGCTATT GAGACTTTTC AACAAAGGAT AATTTCGGGA AACCTCCTCG
     7801 GATTCCATTG CCCAGCTATC TGTCACTTCA TCGAAAGGAC AGTAGAAAAG GAAGGTGGCT
     7861 CCTACAAATG CCATCATTGC GATAAAGGAA AGGCTATCAT TCAAGATCTC TCTGCCGACA
     7921 GTGGTCCCAA AGATGGACCC CCACCCACGA GGAGCATCGT GGAAAAAGAA GAGGTTCCAA
     7981 CCACGTCTAC AAAGCAAGTG GATTGATGTG ACATCTCCAC TGACGTAAGG GATGACGCAC
     8041 AATCCCACTA TCCTTCGCAA GACCCTTCCT CTATATAAGG AAGTTCATTT CATTTGGAGA
     8101 GGACACGCTC GAGTATAAGA GCTCATTTTT ACAACAATTA CCAACAACAA CAAACAACAA
     8161 ACAACATTAC AATTACATTT ACAATTATCG ATACAATGAA CAAAACAAAC CCAGAAAGAA
     8221 AAATATCACT AACCTCATTC AAAGAGAGAA TGGCTTGTAA AGAAAAGCCT CGTGATCTTC
     8281 AAGTTCTTTT GATCATATCT ATAGTTTTGA GTTGTTCTTT TGCTGTTTCT GCAACGGTGG
     8341 AAGAAGCTAA TGCTCTTTTG AAATGGAAGT CAACTTTCAC AAACCAGACA AGTTCATCAA
     8401 AGCTATCTTC TTGGGTCAAT CCAAACACAA GCAGCTTTTG TACCAGTTGG TATGGTGTTG
     8461 CCTGCTCACT CGGGAGCATT ATACGGTTGA ATCTTACTAA TACCGGTATC GAAGGTACTT
     8521 TCGAAGATTT TCCATTCTCG TCTCTCCCCA ATCTCACTTT TGTTGATCTC AGTATGAACC
     8581 GTTTCTCTGG AACCATCTCT CCTTTATGGG GACGGTTCTC GAAACTCGAA TACTTCGATT
     8641 TGTCGATTAA CCAGTTAGTT GGTGAAATCC CACCTGAACT TGGTGATTTG AGTAATTTAG
     8701 ATACTCTCCA TCTAGTTGAA AACAAGTTAA ACGGATCGAT TCCTTCTGAG ATCGGTCGGT
     8761 TAACTAAGGT TACGGAGATA GCTATATACG ACAATCTTTT AACCGGACCA ATACCTTCTT
     8821 CTTTTGGAAA CCTTACCAAA CTAGTTAACC TCTACCTCTT TATCAATTCT CTTTCTGGTT
     8881 CAATTCCTTC TGAAATAGGA AACTTACCCA ACCTTAGAGA GCTATGTCTA GATAGGAACA
     8941 ACCTTACCGG TAAAATCCCT TCTAGTTTCG GGAATTTGAA GAATGTAACT CTTCTCAATA
     9001 TGTTTGAAAA TCAGCTCTCT GGTGAAATCC CTCCTGAGAT TGGTAATATG ACCGCTTTAG
     9061 ATACACTTgG TCTCCACACA AATAAGCTTA CCGGTCCAAT ACCTTCTACC TTAGGAAACA
     9121 TCAAAACCCT AGCCGTTCTT CATCTTTACC TGAATCAACT CAATGGTTCG ATTCCACCGG
     9181 AACTAGGCGA AATGGAATCA ATGATTGATT TGGAGATAAG TGAGAACAAA CTCACCGGTC
     9241 CTGTTCCCGA TTCTTTTGGC AAGTTAACCG CGTTGGAATG GTTGTTCCTA CGTGATAATC
     9301 AGCTCTCTGG TCCCATCCCA CCGGGAATTG CTAACTCTAC AGAGCTCACC GTCCTGCAGC
     9361 TCGACACCAA CAACTTCACC GGTTTCTTGC CTGATACCAT CTGTAGAGGT GGAAAGCTTG
     9421 AGAATCTTAC GCTAGATGAT AATCACTTCG AAGGTCCTGT TCCTAAAAGC TTGAGAGATT
     9481 GCAAGAGCTT GATCAGAGTA AGATTCAAAG GGAATAGTTT CTCCGGAGAT ATCTCTGAGG
     9541 CTTTCGGAGT TTACCCGACT CTCAACTTCA TCGATCTCAG CAACAACAAC TTTCATGGAC
     9601 AACTTTCAGC CAACTGGGAA CAAAGTCAAA AGCTGGTTGC ATTCATCCTC TCAAACAACA
     9661 GCATCACTGG AGCCATCCCA CCTGAGATTT GGAACATGAC ACAGCTAAGT CAGCTCGATC
     9721 TATCTTCCAA CCGCATCACC GGCGAGCTAC CTGAATCAAT CAGCAATATC AACCGTATAT
     9781 CAAAACTCCA ACTCAACGGG AATCGGCTAT CAGGCAAAAT CCCTTCAGGA ATCAGACTCT
     9841 TAACCAATCT TGAGTATCTT GATCTATCCT CAAACCGATT CAGTTCCGAA ATACCCCCAA
     9901 CGCTCAACAA TTTGCCAAGG CTCTACTACA TGAACCTGAG CAGAAACGAC TTGGATCAAA
     9961 CCATCCCGGA GGGGTTAACA AAGCTATCTC AGTTACAAAT GCTTGATCTC AGCTACAATC
    10021 AGCTCGACGG AGAGATCTCA TCACAATTCA GATCTTTACA AAACCTCGAA AGACTCGACC
    10081 TCTCACACAA CAATCTCTCA GGTCAAATCC CACCAAGTTT CAAAGATATG CTAGCACTAA
    10141 CACACGTCGA TGTATCACAC AACAACCTCC AAGGTCCAAT TCCAGATAAC GCAGCGTTTC
    10201 GAAACGCACC TCCAGATGCT TTTGAAGGTA ACAAAGACTT ATGTGGTAGT GTTAACACCA
    10261 CACAAGGCTT GAAGCCATGT TCAATCACAT CCTCAAAGAA ATCACACAAG GATCGAAACC
    10321 TAATCATCTA CATACTAGTT CCGATCATCG GAGCAATCAT AATCCTCTCC GTCTGCGCCG
    10381 GAATCTTCAT CTGTTTCCGT AAACGAACAA AACAAATCGA GGAGCATACA GATTCAGAAT
    10441 CAGGAGGAGA AACATTATCA ATCTTCAGCT TCGACGGCAA AGTCCGATAC CAAGAGATCA
    10501 TCAAAGCAAC AGGAGAATTC GATCCAAAAT ACCTAATCGG AACCGGAGGA CACGGCAAAG
    10561 TCTACAAAGC AAAGCTACCA AACGCAATCA TGGCGGTGAA AAAGCTAAAC GAAACAACAG
    10621 ACTCATCAAT CTCAAATCCA TCAACAAAAC AAGAGTTTCT CAACGAAATC AGAGCACTAA
    10681 CCGAGATCCG TCACCGGAAC GTCGTGAAAC TCTTCGGATT CTGCTCGCAT CGCCGCAACA
    10741 CGTTTCTGGT TTACGAGTAC ATGGAGAGAG GAAGCTTGAG GAAAGTTTTG GAGAATGATG
    10801 ATGAAGCGAA GAAGTTAGAT TGGGGAAAGA GGATCAACGT TGTGAAAGGT GTGGCTCATG
    10861 CTTTGTCTTA TATGCATCAT GATCGGTCaC CGGCGATTGT TCACCGTGAT ATTAGTAGTG
    10921 GGAATATTCT TCTCGGCGAG GATTATGAAG CGAAGATCTC TGATTTTGGT ACTGCGAAGC
    10981 TTCTTAAACC GGATTCTTCA AATTGGTCCG CCGTTGCTGG TACTTACGGC TATGTTGCTC
    11041 CAGGTACGCT TTTTGACCCG TTGGATAAAT TGGTTGTGGA TTTGACCCGG TTATGGTCGG
    11101 GTCGGGTTGA AATTATGGTT AGATTTGGTT TATTCGGGTT AAATTTTAAC CAAATAAAAA
    11161 CCAAAATGTT TTGTTTCGGT TTGAAGTTTT TTTTGACTAT GGGTTGGATT TGGTTCAGTT
    11221 TTTAACCAAA ATTTTGTTGC AAATTAAGTA AACAACTAGA ATTCATTATA TTATAACCAA
    11281 ATAAAAACCA AAATTTTTGT AGGTAATGAA ATTCCTAGTC TAATTTCTAG AAAGAAAAAA
    11341 ATAATGTTTT AAGTTTGGAT TTGGTTCAGC TTTTAAATAA ATGTAAAATT TACAAAAAAA
    11401 AAAAAAAAAA AAAAAGAATT AGTGAAAATT ATTATTAGAT TATGTAATGA TATTATATTT
    11461 ATATTTAATA TATTGATTTT GAAACATAAA TTATTCATGA ATTTTGGTTA GAAAATCGAT
    11521 TTTACTTCGT TTTATTTTTT TGCCAAATTT CAAGTACTAA GCATTTCTAT TTGATTCATT
    11581 TTGGTATAGT TTGAGTTAGT TTAAAATGCA ATTCCTATAA GTCTTATAAA TCTGATTTAT
    11641 TATTTAGTAT ATATCATAAA TAAAAATAAT GATAGTGACT AACATGTTTG TGAAATTTGG
    11701 ATGTGACAGA ACTAGCTTAT GCGATGAAAG TGACTGAGAA ATGCGATGTG TATAGCTTTG
    11761 GAGTTCTAAC ACTTGAAGTG ATCAAAGGAG AGCATCCAGG AGATCTAGTT TCAACTCTTT
    11821 CATCCTCACC TCCCGATGCA ACTCTGTCAC TGAAAAGCAT TTCCGACCAC CGGCTACCGG
    11881 AACCGACACC GGAGATTAAA GAGGAGGTCT TAGAGATTTT GAAAGTTGCA CTTTTGTGTT
    11941 TACATTCTGA TCCACAAGCT CGCCCAACAA TGCTCTCTAT CTCCACTGCC TTTTCTTCGG
    12001 TGAGCAAGGG CGAGGAGCTG TTCACCGGGG TGGTGCCCAT CCTGGTCGAG CTGGACGGCG
    12061 ACGTAAACGG CCACAAGTTC AGCGTGTCCG GCGAGGGCGA GGGCGATGCC ACCTACGGCA
    12121 AGCTGACCCT GAAGTTCATC TGCACCACCG GCAAGCTGCC CGTGCCCTGG CCCACCCTCG
    12181 TGACCACCCT GACCTACGGC GTGCAGTGCT TCAGCCGCTA CCCCGACCAC ATGAAGCAGC
    12241 ACGACTTCTT CAAGTCCGCC ATGCCCGAAG GCTACGTCCA GGAGCGCACC ATCTTCTTCA
    12301 AGGACGACGG CAACTACAAG ACCCGCGCCG AGGTGAAGTT CGAGGGCGAC ACCCTGGTGA
    12361 ACCGCATCGA GCTGAAGGGC ATCGACTTCA AGGAGGACGG CAACATCCTG GGGCACAAGC
    12421 TGGAGTACAA CTACAACAGC CACAACGTCT ATATCATGGC CGACAAGCAG AAGAACGGCA
    12481 TCAAGGTGAA CTTCAAGATC CGCCACAACA TCGAGGACGG CAGCGTGCAG CTCGCCGACC
    12541 ACTACCAGCA GAACACCCCC ATCGGCGACG GCCCCGTGCT GCTGCCCGAC AACCACTACC
    12601 TGAGCACCCA GTCCAAGCTG AGCAAAGACC CCAACGAGAA GCGCGATCAC ATGGTCCTGC
    12661 TGGAGTTCGT GACCGCCGCC GGGATCACTC ACGGCATGGA CGAGCTGTAC AAGTAAGCTT
//
