# Supplementary material for: Leveraging co-evolutionary insights and AI-based structural modeling to unravel receptor-peptide ligand-binding mechanisms
Source: bioRxiv preprint, doi:10.1101/2024.01.18.575556, version 1 (2024-01-18)
Supplement: Snoeck_SI [file 575556_file03.zip › Snoeck_SI/Snoeck_Dataset_S5_plasmidMaps/czlp6705_l1_h294g.gb]

LOCUS       CZLp6705_L1_H294G      12720 bp ds-DNA     circular     29-AUG-2023
DEFINITION  .
FEATURES             Location/Qualifiers
     Terminator      1..714
                     /label="ocs terminator (A.tumefaciens)"
                     /ApEinfo_revcolor="#75c6a9"
                     /ApEinfo_fwdcolor="#75c6a9"
     primer          complement(82..101)
                     /label="JG315_pICSL86977_R"
                     /ApEinfo_revcolor="#c6c9d1"
                     /ApEinfo_fwdcolor="#c6c9d1"
                     /note="sequence: TCTGAGCTACACATGCTCAG"
     Misc._feature   760..887
                     /label="RB"
                     /ApEinfo_revcolor="#c7b0e3"
                     /ApEinfo_fwdcolor="#c7b0e3"
     Misc._feature   4739..5353
                     /label="rep pMB1"
                     /ApEinfo_revcolor="#84b0dc"
                     /ApEinfo_fwdcolor="#84b0dc"
     Misc._feature   complement(5405..5556)
                     /label="LB"
                     /ApEinfo_revcolor="#75c6a9"
                     /ApEinfo_fwdcolor="#75c6a9"
     Promoter        5585..5883
                     /label="nos promoter (A.tumefaciens)"
                     /ApEinfo_revcolor="#c6c9d1"
                     /ApEinfo_fwdcolor="#c6c9d1"
     Terminator      6462..6729
                     /label="nos terminator (A. tumefaciens)"
                     /ApEinfo_revcolor="#b1ff67"
                     /ApEinfo_fwdcolor="#b1ff67"
     Promoter        6767..8108
                     /label="35S promoter (CaMV)"
                     /ApEinfo_revcolor="#85dae9"
                     /ApEinfo_fwdcolor="#85dae9"
     primer          8098..8121
                     /label="JG314_pICSL86977_F"
                     /ApEinfo_revcolor="#d59687"
                     /ApEinfo_fwdcolor="#d59687"
                     /note="sequence: AGAGGACACGCTCGAGTATAAGAG"
     5'_UTR          8125..8186
                     /label="TMV Omega"
                     /ApEinfo_revcolor="#84b0dc"
                     /ApEinfo_fwdcolor="#84b0dc"
     primer          8730..8749
                     /label="HY91_MIK2-1F"
                     /ApEinfo_revcolor="#84b0dc"
                     /ApEinfo_fwdcolor="#84b0dc"
                     /note="sequence: AACGGATCGATTCCTTCTGA"
     misc_feature    8931..8933
                     /label="D246"
                     /ApEinfo_revcolor="#84b0dc"
                     /ApEinfo_fwdcolor="#84b0dc"
     misc_feature    8997..8999
                     /label="N268"
                     /ApEinfo_revcolor="#c7b0e3"
                     /ApEinfo_fwdcolor="#c7b0e3"
     misc_feature    9047..9069
                     /label="reverse"
                     /ApEinfo_revcolor="#d6b295"
                     /ApEinfo_fwdcolor="#d6b295"
     misc_feature    9069..9071
                     /label="S292"
                     /ApEinfo_revcolor="#ffef86"
                     /ApEinfo_fwdcolor="#ffef86"
     misc_feature    9070..9082
                     /label="overlap"
                     /ApEinfo_revcolor="#85dae9"
                     /ApEinfo_fwdcolor="#85dae9"
     misc_feature    9075..9077
                     /label="H294"
                     /ApEinfo_revcolor="#f8d3a9"
                     /ApEinfo_fwdcolor="#f8d3a9"
     misc_feature    9083..9102
                     /label="forward"
                     /ApEinfo_revcolor="#d59687"
                     /ApEinfo_fwdcolor="#d59687"
     misc_feature    9141..9143
                     /label="H316"
                     /ApEinfo_revcolor="#b4abac"
                     /ApEinfo_fwdcolor="#b4abac"
     primer          9385..9409
                     /label="FB883 - 6_At4g08850_seq2"
                     /ApEinfo_revcolor="#d6b295"
                     /ApEinfo_fwdcolor="#d6b295"
                     /note="sequence: tcttgcctgataccatctgtagagg"
     primer          9828..9847
                     /label="HY93_MIK2-2F"
                     /ApEinfo_revcolor="#ffef86"
                     /ApEinfo_fwdcolor="#ffef86"
                     /note="sequence: GGAATCAGACTCTTAACCAA"
     primer          complement(10649..10685)
                     /label="HM642_MIK2_L828F"
                     /ApEinfo_revcolor="#d6b295"
                     /ApEinfo_fwdcolor="#d6b295"
                     /note="sequence: CTCGGTaAaTGCTCTGATTTCGTTGAGAAACTCTTGT"
     primer          complement(10649..10685)
                     /label="HM640_MIK2_L828M"
                     /ApEinfo_revcolor="#84b0dc"
                     /ApEinfo_fwdcolor="#84b0dc"
                     /note="sequence: CTCGGTcAtTGCTCTGATTTCGTTGAGAAACTCTTGT"
     misc_feature    10672..10685
                     /label="overhang"
                     /ApEinfo_revcolor="#75c6a9"
                     /ApEinfo_fwdcolor="#75c6a9"
     primer          10672..10701
                     /label="HM641_MIK2_L828F"
                     /ApEinfo_revcolor="#75c6a9"
                     /ApEinfo_fwdcolor="#75c6a9"
                     /note="sequence: GAGCAtTtACCGAGATCCGTCACCGGAACG"
     primer          10672..10701
                     /label="HM639_MIK2_L828M"
                     /ApEinfo_revcolor="#faac61"
                     /ApEinfo_fwdcolor="#faac61"
                     /note="sequence: GAGCAaTgACCGAGATCCGTCACCGGAACG"
     misc_feature    10677..10680
                     /label="overhang"
                     /ApEinfo_revcolor="#b7e6d7"
                     /ApEinfo_fwdcolor="#b7e6d7"
     primer          complement(10712..10731)
                     /label="FB884 - 6_At4g08850_seq3r"
                     /ApEinfo_revcolor="#f58a5e"
                     /ApEinfo_fwdcolor="#f58a5e"
                     /note="sequence: GATGCGAGCAGAATCCGAAG"
     misc_feature    10869..10871
                     /label="Tyr-VIa"
                     /ApEinfo_revcolor="#75c6a9"
                     /ApEinfo_fwdcolor="#75c6a9"
     misc_feature    10869..10872
                     /label="overhang"
                     /ApEinfo_revcolor="#ffef86"
                     /ApEinfo_fwdcolor="#ffef86"
     misc_feature    10889..10889
                     /label="domesticatiom"
                     /ApEinfo_revcolor="#faac61"
                     /ApEinfo_fwdcolor="#faac61"
     primer          11030..11048
                     /label="HY99_MIK2.1F"
                     /ApEinfo_revcolor="#b4abac"
                     /ApEinfo_fwdcolor="#b4abac"
                     /note="sequence: CTATGTTGCTCCAGgtacg"
     misc_feature    11044..11709
                     /label="Intron"
                     /ApEinfo_revcolor="#ffef86"
                     /ApEinfo_fwdcolor="#ffef86"
     primer          complement(11197..11222)
                     /label="FB878 - 6.2_At4g08850.2_R"
                     /ApEinfo_revcolor="#ff9ccd"
                     /ApEinfo_fwdcolor="#ff9ccd"
                     /note="sequence: AAAACTGAACCAAATCCAACCCATAG"
     CDS             12000..12716
                     /label="mEGFP"
                     /ApEinfo_revcolor="#b1ff67"
                     /ApEinfo_fwdcolor="#b1ff67"
                     /note="codon_start: 1 transl_table: 1 translation: VSKGEELFTGVVPILVELDGDVNGHKFSVSGEGEGDATYGKLTLKFICTTGKLPVPWPTLVTTLTYGVQCFSRYPDHMKQHDFFKSAMPEGYVQERTIFFKDDGNYKTRAEVKFEGDTLVNRIELKGIDFKEDGNILGHKLEYNYNSHNVYIMADKQKNGIKVNFKIRHNIEDGSVQLADHYQQNTPIGDGPVLLPDNHYLSTQSKLSKDPNEKRDHMVLLEFVTAAGITHGMDELYK*"
ORIGIN
        1 GTCCTGCTTT AATGAGATAT GCGAGAAGCC TATGATCGCA TGATATTTGC TTTCAATTCT
       61 GTTGTGCACG TTGTAAAAAA CCTGAGCATG TGTAGCTCAG ATCCTTACCG CCGGTTTCGG
      121 TTCATTCTAA TGAATATATC ACCCGTTACT ATCGTATTTT TATGAATAAT ATTCTCCGTT
      181 CAATTTACTG ATTGTACCCT ACTACTTATA TGTACAATAT TAAAATGAAA ACAATATATT
      241 GTGCTGAATA GGTTTATAGC GACATCTATG ATAGAGCGCC ACAATAACAA ACAATTGCGT
      301 TTTATTATTA CAAATCCAAT TTTAAAAAAA GCGGCAGAAC CGGTCAAACC TAAAAGACTG
      361 ATTACATAAA TCTTATTCAA ATTTCAAAAG TGCCCCAGGG GCTAGTATCT ACGACACACC
      421 GAGCGGCGAA CTAATAACGC TCACTGAAGG GAACTCCGGT TCCCCGCCGG CGCGCATGGG
      481 TGAGATTCCT TGAAGTTGAG TATTGGCCGT CCGCTCTACC GAAAGTTACG GGCACCATTC
      541 AACCCGGTCC AGCACGGCGG CCGGGTAACC GACTTGCTGC CCCGAGAATT ATGCAGCATT
      601 TTTTTGGTGT ATGTGGGCCC CAAATGAAGT GCAGGTCAAA CCTTGACAGT GACGACAAAT
      661 CGTTGGGCGG GTCCAGGGCG AATTTTGCGA CAACATGTCG AGGCTCAGCA GGACCGCTAC
      721 TAGAGGATGC ACATGTGACC GAGGGACACG AAGTGATCCG TTTAAACTAT CAGTGTTTGA
      781 CAGGATATAT TGGCGGGTAA ACCTAAGAGA AAAGAGCGTT TATTAGAATA ATCGGATATT
      841 TAAAAGGGCG TGAAAAGGTT TATCCGTTCG TCCATTTGTA TGTGCCAGCC GTGCGGCTGC
      901 ATGAAATCCT GGCCGGTTTG TCTGATGCCA AGCTGGCGGC CTGGCCGGCC AGCTTGGCCG
      961 CTGAAGAAAC CGAGCGCCGC CGTCTAAAAA GGTGATGTGT ATTTGAGTAA AACAGCTTGC
     1021 GTCATGCGGT CGCTGCGTAT ATGATGCGAT GAGTAAATAA ACAAATACGC AAGGGGAACG
     1081 CATGAAGGTT ATCGCTGTAC TTAACCAGAA AGGCGGGTCA GGCAAGACGA CCATCGCAAC
     1141 CCATCTAGCC CGCGCCCTGC AACTCGCCGG GGCCGATGTT CTGTTAGTCG ATTCCGATCC
     1201 CCAGGGCAGT GCCCGCGATT GGGCGGCCGT GCGGGAAGAT CAACCGCTAA CCGTTGTCGG
     1261 CATCGACCGC CCGACGATTG ACCGCGACGT GAAGGCCATC GGCCGGCGCG ACTTCGTAGT
     1321 GATCGACGGA GCGCCCCAGG CGGCGGACTT GGCTGTGTCC GCGATCAAGG CAGCCGACTT
     1381 CGTGCTGATT CCGGTGCAGC CAAGCCCTTA CGACATATGG GCCACCGCCG ACCTGGTGGA
     1441 GCTGGTTAAG CAGCGCATTG AGGTCACGGA TGGAAGGCTA CAAGCGGCCT TTGTCGTGTC
     1501 GCGGGCGATC AAAGGCACGC GCATCGGCGG TGAGGTTGCC GAGGCGCTGG CCGGGTACGA
     1561 GCTGCCCATT CTTGAGTCCC GTATCACGCA GCGCGTGAGC TACCCAGGCA CTGCCGCCGC
     1621 CGGCACAACC GTTCTTGAAT CAGAACCCGA GGGCGACGCT GCCCGCGAGG TCCAGGCGCT
     1681 GGCCGCTGAA ATTAAATCAA AACTCATTTG AGTTAATGAG GTAAAGAGAA AATGAGCAAA
     1741 AGCACAAACA CGCTAAGTGC CGGCCGTCCG AGCGCACGCA GCAGCAAGGC TGCAACGTTG
     1801 GCCAGCCTGG CAGACACGCC AGCCATGAAG CGGGTCAACT TTCAGTTGCC GGCGGAGGAT
     1861 CACACCAAGC TGAAGATGTA CGCGGTACGC CAAGGCAAGA CCATTACCGA GCTGCTATCT
     1921 GAATACATCG CGCAGCTACC AGAGTAAATG AGCAAATGAA TAAATGAGTA GATGAATTTT
     1981 AGCGGCTAAA GGAGGCGGCA TGGAAAATCA AGAACAACCA GGCACCGACG CCGTGGAATG
     2041 CCCCATGTGT GGAGGAACGG GCGGTTGGCC AGGCGTAAGC GGCTGGGTTG TCTGCCGGCC
     2101 CTGCAATGGC ACTGGAACCC CCAAGCCCGA GGAATCGGCG TGACGGTCGC AAACCATCCG
     2161 GCCCGGTACA AATCGGCGCG GCGCTGGGTG ATGACCTGGT GGAGAAGTTG AAGGCCGCGC
     2221 AGGCCGCCCA GCGGCAACGC ATCGAGGCAG AAGCACGCCC CGGTGAATCG TGGCAAGCGG
     2281 CCGCTGATCG AATCCGCAAA GAATCCCGGC AACCGCCGGC AGCCGGTGCG CCGTCGATTA
     2341 GGAAGCCGCC CAAGGGCGAC GAGCAACCAG ATTTTTTCGT TCCGATGCTC TATGACGTGG
     2401 GCACCCGCGA TAGTCGCAGC ATCATGGACG TGGCCGTTTT CCGTCTGTCG AAGCGTGACC
     2461 GACGAGCTGG CGAGGTGATC CGCTACGAGC TTCCAGACGG GCACGTAGAG GTTTCCGCAG
     2521 GGCCGGCCGG CATGGCCAGT GTGTGGGATT ACGACCTGGT ACTGATGGCG GTTTCCCATC
     2581 TAACCGAATC CATGAACCGA TACCGGGAAG GGAAGGGAGA CAAGCCCGGC CGCGTGTTCC
     2641 GTCCACACGT TGCGGACGTA CTCAAGTTCT GCCGGCGAGC CGATGGCGGA AAGCAGAAAG
     2701 ACGACCTGGT AGAAACCTGC ATTCGGTTAA ACACCACGCA CGTTGCCATG CAGCGTACGA
     2761 AGAAGGCCAA GAACGGCCGC CTGGTGACGG TATCCGAGGG TGAAGCCTTG ATTAGCCGCT
     2821 ACAAGATCGT AAAGAGCGAA ACCGGGCGGC CGGAGTACAT CGAGATCGAG CTAGCTGATT
     2881 GGATGTACCG CGAGATCACA GAAGGCAAGA ACCCGGACGT GCTGACGGTT CACCCCGATT
     2941 ACTTTTTGAT CGATCCCGGC ATCGGCCGTT TTCTCTACCG CCTGGCACGC CGCGCCGCAG
     3001 GCAAGGCAGA AGCCAGATGG TTGTTCAAGA CGATCTACGA ACGCAGTGGC AGCGCCGGAG
     3061 AGTTCAAGAA GTTCTGTTTC ACCGTGCGCA AGCTGATCGG GTCAAATGAC CTGCCGGAGT
     3121 ACGATTTGAA GGAGGAGGCG GGGCAGGCTG GCCCGATCCT AGTCATGCGC TACCGCAACC
     3181 TGATCGAGGG CGAAGCATCC GCCGGTTCCT AATGTACGGA GCAGATGCTA GGGCAAATTG
     3241 CCCTAGCAGG GGAAAAAGGT CGAAAAAGCT TCTTTCCTGT GGATAGCACG TACATTGGGA
     3301 ACCCAAAGCC GTACATTGGG AACCGGAACC CGTACATTGG GAACCCAAAG CCGTACATTG
     3361 GGAACCGGTC ACACATGTAA GTGACTGATA TAAAAGAGAA AAAAGGCGAT TTTTCCGCCT
     3421 AAAACTCTTT AAAACTTATT AAAACTCTTA AAACCCGCCT GGCCTGTGCA TAACTGTCTG
     3481 GCCAGCGCAC AGCCGAACAG CTGCAAAAAG CGCCTACCCT TCGGTCGCTG CGCTCCCTAC
     3541 GCCCCGCCGC TTCGCGTCGG CCTATCGCGG CCGCTGGCCG CTCAAAAATG GCTGGCCTAC
     3601 GGCCAGGCAA TCTACCAGGG CGCGGACAAG CCGCGCCGTC GCCACTCGAC CGCCGGCGCC
     3661 CACATCAAGG CTCCGAGTGC GCGGAACCCC TATTTGTTTA TTTTTCTAAA TACATTCAAA
     3721 TATGTATCCG CTCATGAGAC AATAACCCTG ATAAATGCTT CAATAATATT GAAAAAGGAA
     3781 GAGTATGGCT AAAATGAGAA TATCACCGGA ATTGAAAAAA CTGATCGAAA AATACCGCTG
     3841 CGTAAAAGAT ACGGAAGGAA TGTCTCCTGC TAAGGTATAT AAGCTGGTGG GAGAAAATGA
     3901 AAACCTATAT TTAAAAATGA CGGACAGCCG GTATAAAGGG ACCACCTATG ATGTGGAACG
     3961 GGAAAAGGAC ATGATGCTAT GGCTGGAAGG AAAGCTGCCT GTTCCAAAGG TCCTGCACTT
     4021 TGAACGGCAT GATGGCTGGA GCAATCTGCT CATGAGTGAG GCCGATGGCG TCCTTTGCTC
     4081 GGAAGAGTAT GAAGATGAAC AAAGCCCTGA AAAGATTATC GAGCTGTATG CGGAGTGCAT
     4141 CAGGCTCTTT CACTCCATCG ACATATCGGA TTGTCCCTAT ACGAATAGCT TAGACAGCCG
     4201 CTTAGCCGAA TTGGATTACT TACTGAATAA CGATCTGGCC GATGTGGATT GCGAAAACTG
     4261 GGAAGAGGAC ACTCCATTTA AAGATCCGCG CGAGCTGTAT GATTTTTTAA AGACGGAAAA
     4321 GCCCGAAGAG GAACTTGTCT TTTCCCACGG CGACCTGGGA GACAGCAACA TCTTTGTGAA
     4381 AGATGGCAAA GTAAGTGGCT TTATTGATCT TGGGAGAAGC GGCAGGGCGG ACAAGTGGTA
     4441 TGACATTGCC TTCTGCGTCC GGTCGCTCAG GGAGGATATC GGGGAAGAAC AGTATGTCGA
     4501 GCTATTTTTT GACTTACTGG GGATCAAGCC TGATTGGGAG AAAATAAAAT ATTATATTTT
     4561 ACTGGATGAA TTGTTTTAGC TGTCAGACCA AGTTTACTCA TATATACTTT AGATTGATTT
     4621 AAAACTTCAT TTTTAATTTA AAAGGATCTA GGTGAAGATC CTTTTTGATA ATCTCATGAC
     4681 CAAAATCCCT TAACGTGAGT TTTCGTTCCA CTGAGCGTCA GACCCCGTAG AAAAGATCAA
     4741 AGGATCTTCT TGAGATCCTT TTTTTCTGCG CGTAATCTGC TGCTTGCAAA CAAAAAAACC
     4801 ACCGCTACCA GCGGTGGTTT GTTTGCCGGA TCAAGAGCTA CCAACTCTTT TTCCGAAGGT
     4861 AACTGGCTTC AGCAGAGCGC AGATACCAAA TACTGTTCTT CTAGTGTAGC CGTAGTTAGG
     4921 CCACCACTTC AAGAACTCTG TAGCACCGCC TACATACCTC GCTCTGCTAA TCCTGTTACC
     4981 AGTGGCTGCT GCCAGTGGCG ATAAGTCGTG TCTTACCGGG TTGGACTCAA GACGATAGTT
     5041 ACCGGATAAG GCGCAGCGGT CGGGCTGAAC GGGGGGTTCG TGCACACAGC CCAGCTTGGA
     5101 GCGAACGACC TACACCGAAC TGAGATACCT ACAGCGTGAG CTATGAGAAA GCGCCACGCT
     5161 TCCCGAAGGG AGAAAGGCGG ACAGGTATCC GGTAAGCGGC AGGGTCGGAA CAGGAGAGCG
     5221 CACGAGGGAG CTTCCAGGGG GAAACGCCTG GTATCTTTAT AGTCCTGTCG GGTTTCGCCA
     5281 CCTCTGACTT GAGCGTCGAT TTTTGTGATG CTCGTCAGGG GGGCGGAGCC TATGGAAAAA
     5341 CGCCAGCAAC GCGGCCTTTT TACGGTTCCT GCTCGGATCT GTTGGACCGG ACAGTAGTCA
     5401 TGGTTGATGG GCTGCCTGTA TCGAGTGGTG ATTTTGTGCC GAGCTGCCGG TCGGGGAGCT
     5461 GTTGGCTGGC TGGTGGCAGG ATATATTGTG GTGTAAACAA ATTGACGCTT AGACAACTTA
     5521 ATAACACATT GCGGACGTTT TTAATGTACT GGGGTTGAAC ACTCTGTGCC GAATTCGGAT
     5581 CCGGAGCGGA GAATTAAGGG AGTCACGTTA TGACCCCCGC CGATGACGCG GGACAAGCCG
     5641 TTTTACGTTT GGAACTGACA GAACCGCAAC GTTGAAGGAG CCACTCAGCC GCGGGTTTCT
     5701 GGAGTTTAAT GAGCTAAGCA CATACGTCAG AAACCATTAT TGCGCGTTCA AAAGTCGCCT
     5761 AAGGTCACTA TCAGCTAGCA AATATTTCTT GTCAAAATGC TCCACTGACG TTCCATAAAT
     5821 TCCCCTCGGT ATCCAATTAG AGTCTCATAT TCACTCTCAA TCCAAATAAT CTGCACCGGA
     5881 TCTGGATCGT TTCGCATGTC TCCTGAAAGA AGGCCTGCTG ATATTAGAAG GGCTACTGAG
     5941 GCTGATATGC CTGCTGTGTG CACTATTGTG AATCATTACA TTGAGACTTC TACTGTGAAT
     6001 TTCAGGACTG AGCCTCAAGA ACCACAAGAG TGGACTGATG ATCTTGTGAG GCTTAGAGAG
     6061 AGGTATCCTT GGCTTGTTGC TGAAGTGGAT GGTGAAGTGG CTGGTATTGC TTATGCTGGT
     6121 CCTTGGAAGG CTAGGAATGC TTACGATTGG ACTGCTGAGT CTACTGTTTA CGTGTCTCCT
     6181 AGGCATCAAA GAACTGGTCT TGGATCTACT CTTTACACTC ATCTTTTGAA GTCTTTGGAG
     6241 GCTCAGGGTT TCAAGTCTGT GGTTGCTGTG ATTGGACTTC CTAATGATCC TTCTGTGAGG
     6301 ATGCATGAGG CTCTTGGTTA TGCTCCTAGG GGAATGCTTA GAGCTGCTGG TTTCAAACAT
     6361 GGAAATTGGC ATGATGTGGG ATTCTGGCAG CTTGATTTCT CTCTTCCTGT TCCTCCTAGA
     6421 CCTGTTCTTC CTGTGACTGA GATTTGAGCG GGACTCTGGA TCTAGAGTCA AGCAGATCGT
     6481 TCAAACATTT GGCAATAAAG TTTCTTAAGA TTGAATCCTG TTGCCGGTCT TGCGATGATT
     6541 ATCATATAAT TTCTGTTGAA TTACGTTAAG CATGTAATAA TTAACATGTA ATGCATGACG
     6601 TTATTTATGA GATGGGTTTT TATGATTAGA GTCCCGCAAT TATACATTTA ATACGCGATA
     6661 GAAAACAAAA TATAGCGCGC AAACTAGGAT AAATTATCGC GCGCGGTGTC ATCTATGTTA
     6721 CTAGATCGAC GCTTGCTGAA TTGGAGCGCT GCAAGAATTC AAGCTTGGAG GAATTCCAAT
     6781 CCCACAAAAA TCTGAGCTTA ACAGCACAGT TGCTCCTCTC AGAGCAGAAT CGGGTATTCA
     6841 ACACCCTCAT ATCAACTACT ACGTTGTGTA TAACGGTCCA CATGCCGGTA TATACGATGA
     6901 CTGGGGTTGT ACAAAGGCGG CAACAAACGG CGTTCCCGGA GTTGCACACA AGAAATTTGC
     6961 CACTATTACA GAGGCAAGAG CAGCAGCTGA CGCGTACACA ACAAGTCAGC AAACAGACAG
     7021 GTTGAACTTC ATCCCCAAAG GAGAAGCTCA ACTCAAGCCC AAGAGCTTTG CTAAGGCCCT
     7081 AACAAGCCCA CCAAAGCAAA AAGCCCACTG GCTCACGCTA GGAACCAAAA GGCCCAGCAG
     7141 TGATCCAGCC CCAAAAGAGA TCTCCTTTGC CCCGGAGATT ACAATGGACG ATTTCCTCTA
     7201 TCTTTACGAT CTAGGAAGGA AGTTCGAAGG TGAAGGTGAC GACACTATGT TCACCACTGA
     7261 TAATGAGAAG GTTAGCCTCT TCAATTTCAG AAAGAATGCT GACCCACAGA TGGTTAGAGA
     7321 GGCCTACGCA GCAAGTCTCA TCAAGACGAT CTACCCGAGT AACAATCTCC AGGAGATCAA
     7381 ATACCTTCCC AAGAAGGTTA AAGATGCAGT CAAAAGATTC AGGACTAATT GCATCAAGAA
     7441 CACAGAGAAA GACATATTTC TCAAGATCAG AAGTACTATT CCAGTATGGA CGATTCAAGG
     7501 CTTGCTTCAT AAACCAAGGC AAGTAATAGA GATTGGAGTC TCTAAAAAGG TAGTTCCTAC
     7561 TGAATCTAAG GCCATGCATG GAGTCTAAGA TTCAAATCGA GGATCTAACA GAACTCGCCG
     7621 TCAAGACTGG CGAACAGTTC ATACAGAGTC TTTTACGACT CAATGACAAG AAGAAAATCT
     7681 TCGTCAACAT GGTGGAGCAC GACACTCTGG TCTACTCCAA AAATGTCAAA GATACAGTCT
     7741 CAGAAGATCA AAGGGCTATT GAGACTTTTC AACAAAGGAT AATTTCGGGA AACCTCCTCG
     7801 GATTCCATTG CCCAGCTATC TGTCACTTCA TCGAAAGGAC AGTAGAAAAG GAAGGTGGCT
     7861 CCTACAAATG CCATCATTGC GATAAAGGAA AGGCTATCAT TCAAGATCTC TCTGCCGACA
     7921 GTGGTCCCAA AGATGGACCC CCACCCACGA GGAGCATCGT GGAAAAAGAA GAGGTTCCAA
     7981 CCACGTCTAC AAAGCAAGTG GATTGATGTG ACATCTCCAC TGACGTAAGG GATGACGCAC
     8041 AATCCCACTA TCCTTCGCAA GACCCTTCCT CTATATAAGG AAGTTCATTT CATTTGGAGA
     8101 GGACACGCTC GAGTATAAGA GCTCATTTTT ACAACAATTA CCAACAACAA CAAACAACAA
     8161 ACAACATTAC AATTACATTT ACAATTATCG ATACAATGAA CAAAACAAAC CCAGAAAGAA
     8221 AAATATCACT AACCTCATTC AAAGAGAGAA TGGCTTGTAA AGAAAAGCCT CGTGATCTTC
     8281 AAGTTCTTTT GATCATATCT ATAGTTTTGA GTTGTTCTTT TGCTGTTTCT GCAACGGTGG
     8341 AAGAAGCTAA TGCTCTTTTG AAATGGAAGT CAACTTTCAC AAACCAGACA AGTTCATCAA
     8401 AGCTATCTTC TTGGGTCAAT CCAAACACAA GCAGCTTTTG TACCAGTTGG TATGGTGTTG
     8461 CCTGCTCACT CGGGAGCATT ATACGGTTGA ATCTTACTAA TACCGGTATC GAAGGTACTT
     8521 TCGAAGATTT TCCATTCTCG TCTCTCCCCA ATCTCACTTT TGTTGATCTC AGTATGAACC
     8581 GTTTCTCTGG AACCATCTCT CCTTTATGGG GACGGTTCTC GAAACTCGAA TACTTCGATT
     8641 TGTCGATTAA CCAGTTAGTT GGTGAAATCC CACCTGAACT TGGTGATTTG AGTAATTTAG
     8701 ATACTCTCCA TCTAGTTGAA AACAAGTTAA ACGGATCGAT TCCTTCTGAG ATCGGTCGGT
     8761 TAACTAAGGT TACGGAGATA GCTATATACG ACAATCTTTT AACCGGACCA ATACCTTCTT
     8821 CTTTTGGAAA CCTTACCAAA CTAGTTAACC TCTACCTCTT TATCAATTCT CTTTCTGGTT
     8881 CAATTCCTTC TGAAATAGGA AACTTACCCA ACCTTAGAGA GCTATGTCTA GATAGGAACA
     8941 ACCTTACCGG TAAAATCCCT TCTAGTTTCG GGAATTTGAA GAATGTAACT CTTCTCAATA
     9001 TGTTTGAAAA TCAGCTCTCT GGTGAAATCC CTCCTGAGAT TGGTAATATG ACCGCTTTAG
     9061 ATACACTTAG TCTCggCACA AATAAGCTTA CCGGTCCAAT ACCTTCTACC TTAGGAAACA
     9121 TCAAAACCCT AGCCGTTCTT CATCTTTACC TGAATCAACT CAATGGTTCG ATTCCACCGG
     9181 AACTAGGCGA AATGGAATCA ATGATTGATT TGGAGATAAG TGAGAACAAA CTCACCGGTC
     9241 CTGTTCCCGA TTCTTTTGGC AAGTTAACCG CGTTGGAATG GTTGTTCCTA CGTGATAATC
     9301 AGCTCTCTGG TCCCATCCCA CCGGGAATTG CTAACTCTAC AGAGCTCACC GTCCTGCAGC
     9361 TCGACACCAA CAACTTCACC GGTTTCTTGC CTGATACCAT CTGTAGAGGT GGAAAGCTTG
     9421 AGAATCTTAC GCTAGATGAT AATCACTTCG AAGGTCCTGT TCCTAAAAGC TTGAGAGATT
     9481 GCAAGAGCTT GATCAGAGTA AGATTCAAAG GGAATAGTTT CTCCGGAGAT ATCTCTGAGG
     9541 CTTTCGGAGT TTACCCGACT CTCAACTTCA TCGATCTCAG CAACAACAAC TTTCATGGAC
     9601 AACTTTCAGC CAACTGGGAA CAAAGTCAAA AGCTGGTTGC ATTCATCCTC TCAAACAACA
     9661 GCATCACTGG AGCCATCCCA CCTGAGATTT GGAACATGAC ACAGCTAAGT CAGCTCGATC
     9721 TATCTTCCAA CCGCATCACC GGCGAGCTAC CTGAATCAAT CAGCAATATC AACCGTATAT
     9781 CAAAACTCCA ACTCAACGGG AATCGGCTAT CAGGCAAAAT CCCTTCAGGA ATCAGACTCT
     9841 TAACCAATCT TGAGTATCTT GATCTATCCT CAAACCGATT CAGTTCCGAA ATACCCCCAA
     9901 CGCTCAACAA TTTGCCAAGG CTCTACTACA TGAACCTGAG CAGAAACGAC TTGGATCAAA
     9961 CCATCCCGGA GGGGTTAACA AAGCTATCTC AGTTACAAAT GCTTGATCTC AGCTACAATC
    10021 AGCTCGACGG AGAGATCTCA TCACAATTCA GATCTTTACA AAACCTCGAA AGACTCGACC
    10081 TCTCACACAA CAATCTCTCA GGTCAAATCC CACCAAGTTT CAAAGATATG CTAGCACTAA
    10141 CACACGTCGA TGTATCACAC AACAACCTCC AAGGTCCAAT TCCAGATAAC GCAGCGTTTC
    10201 GAAACGCACC TCCAGATGCT TTTGAAGGTA ACAAAGACTT ATGTGGTAGT GTTAACACCA
    10261 CACAAGGCTT GAAGCCATGT TCAATCACAT CCTCAAAGAA ATCACACAAG GATCGAAACC
    10321 TAATCATCTA CATACTAGTT CCGATCATCG GAGCAATCAT AATCCTCTCC GTCTGCGCCG
    10381 GAATCTTCAT CTGTTTCCGT AAACGAACAA AACAAATCGA GGAGCATACA GATTCAGAAT
    10441 CAGGAGGAGA AACATTATCA ATCTTCAGCT TCGACGGCAA AGTCCGATAC CAAGAGATCA
    10501 TCAAAGCAAC AGGAGAATTC GATCCAAAAT ACCTAATCGG AACCGGAGGA CACGGCAAAG
    10561 TCTACAAAGC AAAGCTACCA AACGCAATCA TGGCGGTGAA AAAGCTAAAC GAAACAACAG
    10621 ACTCATCAAT CTCAAATCCA TCAACAAAAC AAGAGTTTCT CAACGAAATC AGAGCACTAA
    10681 CCGAGATCCG TCACCGGAAC GTCGTGAAAC TCTTCGGATT CTGCTCGCAT CGCCGCAACA
    10741 CGTTTCTGGT TTACGAGTAC ATGGAGAGAG GAAGCTTGAG GAAAGTTTTG GAGAATGATG
    10801 ATGAAGCGAA GAAGTTAGAT TGGGGAAAGA GGATCAACGT TGTGAAAGGT GTGGCTCATG
    10861 CTTTGTCTTA TATGCATCAT GATCGGTCaC CGGCGATTGT TCACCGTGAT ATTAGTAGTG
    10921 GGAATATTCT TCTCGGCGAG GATTATGAAG CGAAGATCTC TGATTTTGGT ACTGCGAAGC
    10981 TTCTTAAACC GGATTCTTCA AATTGGTCCG CCGTTGCTGG TACTTACGGC TATGTTGCTC
    11041 CAGGTACGCT TTTTGACCCG TTGGATAAAT TGGTTGTGGA TTTGACCCGG TTATGGTCGG
    11101 GTCGGGTTGA AATTATGGTT AGATTTGGTT TATTCGGGTT AAATTTTAAC CAAATAAAAA
    11161 CCAAAATGTT TTGTTTCGGT TTGAAGTTTT TTTTGACTAT GGGTTGGATT TGGTTCAGTT
    11221 TTTAACCAAA ATTTTGTTGC AAATTAAGTA AACAACTAGA ATTCATTATA TTATAACCAA
    11281 ATAAAAACCA AAATTTTTGT AGGTAATGAA ATTCCTAGTC TAATTTCTAG AAAGAAAAAA
    11341 ATAATGTTTT AAGTTTGGAT TTGGTTCAGC TTTTAAATAA ATGTAAAATT TACAAAAAAA
    11401 AAAAAAAAAA AAAAAGAATT AGTGAAAATT ATTATTAGAT TATGTAATGA TATTATATTT
    11461 ATATTTAATA TATTGATTTT GAAACATAAA TTATTCATGA ATTTTGGTTA GAAAATCGAT
    11521 TTTACTTCGT TTTATTTTTT TGCCAAATTT CAAGTACTAA GCATTTCTAT TTGATTCATT
    11581 TTGGTATAGT TTGAGTTAGT TTAAAATGCA ATTCCTATAA GTCTTATAAA TCTGATTTAT
    11641 TATTTAGTAT ATATCATAAA TAAAAATAAT GATAGTGACT AACATGTTTG TGAAATTTGG
    11701 ATGTGACAGA ACTAGCTTAT GCGATGAAAG TGACTGAGAA ATGCGATGTG TATAGCTTTG
    11761 GAGTTCTAAC ACTTGAAGTG ATCAAAGGAG AGCATCCAGG AGATCTAGTT TCAACTCTTT
    11821 CATCCTCACC TCCCGATGCA ACTCTGTCAC TGAAAAGCAT TTCCGACCAC CGGCTACCGG
    11881 AACCGACACC GGAGATTAAA GAGGAGGTCT TAGAGATTTT GAAAGTTGCA CTTTTGTGTT
    11941 TACATTCTGA TCCACAAGCT CGCCCAACAA TGCTCTCTAT CTCCACTGCC TTTTCTTCGG
    12001 TGAGCAAGGG CGAGGAGCTG TTCACCGGGG TGGTGCCCAT CCTGGTCGAG CTGGACGGCG
    12061 ACGTAAACGG CCACAAGTTC AGCGTGTCCG GCGAGGGCGA GGGCGATGCC ACCTACGGCA
    12121 AGCTGACCCT GAAGTTCATC TGCACCACCG GCAAGCTGCC CGTGCCCTGG CCCACCCTCG
    12181 TGACCACCCT GACCTACGGC GTGCAGTGCT TCAGCCGCTA CCCCGACCAC ATGAAGCAGC
    12241 ACGACTTCTT CAAGTCCGCC ATGCCCGAAG GCTACGTCCA GGAGCGCACC ATCTTCTTCA
    12301 AGGACGACGG CAACTACAAG ACCCGCGCCG AGGTGAAGTT CGAGGGCGAC ACCCTGGTGA
    12361 ACCGCATCGA GCTGAAGGGC ATCGACTTCA AGGAGGACGG CAACATCCTG GGGCACAAGC
    12421 TGGAGTACAA CTACAACAGC CACAACGTCT ATATCATGGC CGACAAGCAG AAGAACGGCA
    12481 TCAAGGTGAA CTTCAAGATC CGCCACAACA TCGAGGACGG CAGCGTGCAG CTCGCCGACC
    12541 ACTACCAGCA GAACACCCCC ATCGGCGACG GCCCCGTGCT GCTGCCCGAC AACCACTACC
    12601 TGAGCACCCA GTCCAAGCTG AGCAAAGACC CCAACGAGAA GCGCGATCAC ATGGTCCTGC
    12661 TGGAGTTCGT GACCGCCGCC GGGATCACTC ACGGCATGGA CGAGCTGTAC AAGTAAGCTT
//
