# Supplementary material for: Leveraging co-evolutionary insights and AI-based structural modeling to unravel receptor-peptide ligand-binding mechanisms
Source: bioRxiv preprint, doi:10.1101/2024.01.18.575556, version 1 (2024-01-18)
Supplement: Snoeck_SI [file 575556_file03.zip › Snoeck_SI/Snoeck_Dataset_S5_plasmidMaps/czlp6703_l1_n268g.gb]

LOCUS       CZLp6703_L1_N268G      12720 bp ds-DNA     circular     29-AUG-2023
DEFINITION  .
FEATURES             Location/Qualifiers
     Terminator      1..714
                     /label="ocs terminator (A.tumefaciens)"
                     /ApEinfo_revcolor="#75c6a9"
                     /ApEinfo_fwdcolor="#75c6a9"
     primer          complement(82..101)
                     /label="JG315_pICSL86977_R"
                     /ApEinfo_revcolor="#c6c9d1"
                     /ApEinfo_fwdcolor="#c6c9d1"
                     /note="sequence: TCTGAGCTACACATGCTCAG"
     Misc._feature   760..887
                     /label="RB"
                     /ApEinfo_revcolor="#c7b0e3"
                     /ApEinfo_fwdcolor="#c7b0e3"
     Misc._feature   4739..5353
                     /label="rep pMB1"
                     /ApEinfo_revcolor="#84b0dc"
                     /ApEinfo_fwdcolor="#84b0dc"
     Misc._feature   complement(5405..5556)
                     /label="LB"
                     /ApEinfo_revcolor="#75c6a9"
                     /ApEinfo_fwdcolor="#75c6a9"
     Promoter        5585..5883
                     /label="nos promoter (A.tumefaciens)"
                     /ApEinfo_revcolor="#c6c9d1"
                     /ApEinfo_fwdcolor="#c6c9d1"
     Terminator      6462..6729
                     /label="nos terminator (A. tumefaciens)"
                     /ApEinfo_revcolor="#b1ff67"
                     /ApEinfo_fwdcolor="#b1ff67"
     Promoter        6767..8108
                     /label="35S promoter (CaMV)"
                     /ApEinfo_revcolor="#85dae9"
                     /ApEinfo_fwdcolor="#85dae9"
     primer          8098..8121
                     /label="JG314_pICSL86977_F"
                     /ApEinfo_revcolor="#d59687"
                     /ApEinfo_fwdcolor="#d59687"
                     /note="sequence: AGAGGACACGCTCGAGTATAAGAG"
     5'_UTR          8125..8186
                     /label="TMV Omega"
                     /ApEinfo_revcolor="#84b0dc"
                     /ApEinfo_fwdcolor="#84b0dc"
     primer          8730..8749
                     /label="HY91_MIK2-1F"
                     /ApEinfo_revcolor="#84b0dc"
                     /ApEinfo_fwdcolor="#84b0dc"
                     /note="sequence: AACGGATCGATTCCTTCTGA"
     misc_feature    8931..8933
                     /label="D246"
                     /ApEinfo_revcolor="#84b0dc"
                     /ApEinfo_fwdcolor="#84b0dc"
     misc_feature    8967..8989
                     /label="reverse"
                     /ApEinfo_revcolor="#b1ff67"
                     /ApEinfo_fwdcolor="#b1ff67"
     misc_feature    8990..9004
                     /label="overlap"
                     /ApEinfo_revcolor="#9eafd2"
                     /ApEinfo_fwdcolor="#9eafd2"
     misc_feature    9005..9024
                     /label="forward"
                     /ApEinfo_revcolor="#84b0dc"
                     /ApEinfo_fwdcolor="#84b0dc"
     misc_feature    9069..9071
                     /label="S292"
                     /ApEinfo_revcolor="#ffef86"
                     /ApEinfo_fwdcolor="#ffef86"
     misc_feature    9075..9077
                     /label="H294"
                     /ApEinfo_revcolor="#f8d3a9"
                     /ApEinfo_fwdcolor="#f8d3a9"
     misc_feature    9141..9143
                     /label="H316"
                     /ApEinfo_revcolor="#b4abac"
                     /ApEinfo_fwdcolor="#b4abac"
     primer          9385..9409
                     /label="FB883 - 6_At4g08850_seq2"
                     /ApEinfo_revcolor="#d6b295"
                     /ApEinfo_fwdcolor="#d6b295"
                     /note="sequence: tcttgcctgataccatctgtagagg"
     primer          9828..9847
                     /label="HY93_MIK2-2F"
                     /ApEinfo_revcolor="#ffef86"
                     /ApEinfo_fwdcolor="#ffef86"
                     /note="sequence: GGAATCAGACTCTTAACCAA"
     primer          complement(10649..10685)
                     /label="HM640_MIK2_L828M"
                     /ApEinfo_revcolor="#84b0dc"
                     /ApEinfo_fwdcolor="#84b0dc"
                     /note="sequence: CTCGGTcAtTGCTCTGATTTCGTTGAGAAACTCTTGT"
     primer          complement(10649..10685)
                     /label="HM642_MIK2_L828F"
                     /ApEinfo_revcolor="#d6b295"
                     /ApEinfo_fwdcolor="#d6b295"
                     /note="sequence: CTCGGTaAaTGCTCTGATTTCGTTGAGAAACTCTTGT"
     misc_feature    10672..10685
                     /label="overhang"
                     /ApEinfo_revcolor="#75c6a9"
                     /ApEinfo_fwdcolor="#75c6a9"
     primer          10672..10701
                     /label="HM639_MIK2_L828M"
                     /ApEinfo_revcolor="#faac61"
                     /ApEinfo_fwdcolor="#faac61"
                     /note="sequence: GAGCAaTgACCGAGATCCGTCACCGGAACG"
     primer          10672..10701
                     /label="HM641_MIK2_L828F"
                     /ApEinfo_revcolor="#75c6a9"
                     /ApEinfo_fwdcolor="#75c6a9"
                     /note="sequence: GAGCAtTtACCGAGATCCGTCACCGGAACG"
     misc_feature    10677..10680
                     /label="overhang"
                     /ApEinfo_revcolor="#b7e6d7"
                     /ApEinfo_fwdcolor="#b7e6d7"
     primer          complement(10712..10731)
                     /label="FB884 - 6_At4g08850_seq3r"
                     /ApEinfo_revcolor="#f58a5e"
                     /ApEinfo_fwdcolor="#f58a5e"
                     /note="sequence: GATGCGAGCAGAATCCGAAG"
     misc_feature    10869..10871
                     /label="Tyr-VIa"
                     /ApEinfo_revcolor="#75c6a9"
                     /ApEinfo_fwdcolor="#75c6a9"
     misc_feature    10869..10872
                     /label="overhang"
                     /ApEinfo_revcolor="#ffef86"
                     /ApEinfo_fwdcolor="#ffef86"
     misc_feature    10889..10889
                     /label="domesticatiom"
                     /ApEinfo_revcolor="#faac61"
                     /ApEinfo_fwdcolor="#faac61"
     primer          11030..11048
                     /label="HY99_MIK2.1F"
                     /ApEinfo_revcolor="#b4abac"
                     /ApEinfo_fwdcolor="#b4abac"
                     /note="sequence: CTATGTTGCTCCAGgtacg"
     misc_feature    11044..11709
                     /label="Intron"
                     /ApEinfo_revcolor="#ffef86"
                     /ApEinfo_fwdcolor="#ffef86"
     primer          complement(11197..11222)
                     /label="FB878 - 6.2_At4g08850.2_R"
                     /ApEinfo_revcolor="#ff9ccd"
                     /ApEinfo_fwdcolor="#ff9ccd"
                     /note="sequence: AAAACTGAACCAAATCCAACCCATAG"
     CDS             12000..12716
                     /label="mEGFP"
                     /ApEinfo_revcolor="#b1ff67"
                     /ApEinfo_fwdcolor="#b1ff67"
                     /note="codon_start: 1 transl_table: 1 translation: VSKGEELFTGVVPILVELDGDVNGHKFSVSGEGEGDATYGKLTLKFICTTGKLPVPWPTLVTTLTYGVQCFSRYPDHMKQHDFFKSAMPEGYVQERTIFFKDDGNYKTRAEVKFEGDTLVNRIELKGIDFKEDGNILGHKLEYNYNSHNVYIMADKQKNGIKVNFKIRHNIEDGSVQLADHYQQNTPIGDGPVLLPDNHYLSTQSKLSKDPNEKRDHMVLLEFVTAAGITHGMDELYK*"
ORIGIN
        1 GTCCTGCTTT AATGAGATAT GCGAGAAGCC TATGATCGCA TGATATTTGC TTTCAATTCT
       61 GTTGTGCACG TTGTAAAAAA CCTGAGCATG TGTAGCTCAG ATCCTTACCG CCGGTTTCGG
      121 TTCATTCTAA TGAATATATC ACCCGTTACT ATCGTATTTT TATGAATAAT ATTCTCCGTT
      181 CAATTTACTG ATTGTACCCT ACTACTTATA TGTACAATAT TAAAATGAAA ACAATATATT
      241 GTGCTGAATA GGTTTATAGC GACATCTATG ATAGAGCGCC ACAATAACAA ACAATTGCGT
      301 TTTATTATTA CAAATCCAAT TTTAAAAAAA GCGGCAGAAC CGGTCAAACC TAAAAGACTG
      361 ATTACATAAA TCTTATTCAA ATTTCAAAAG TGCCCCAGGG GCTAGTATCT ACGACACACC
      421 GAGCGGCGAA CTAATAACGC TCACTGAAGG GAACTCCGGT TCCCCGCCGG CGCGCATGGG
      481 TGAGATTCCT TGAAGTTGAG TATTGGCCGT CCGCTCTACC GAAAGTTACG GGCACCATTC
      541 AACCCGGTCC AGCACGGCGG CCGGGTAACC GACTTGCTGC CCCGAGAATT ATGCAGCATT
      601 TTTTTGGTGT ATGTGGGCCC CAAATGAAGT GCAGGTCAAA CCTTGACAGT GACGACAAAT
      661 CGTTGGGCGG GTCCAGGGCG AATTTTGCGA CAACATGTCG AGGCTCAGCA GGACCGCTAC
      721 TAGAGGATGC ACATGTGACC GAGGGACACG AAGTGATCCG TTTAAACTAT CAGTGTTTGA
      781 CAGGATATAT TGGCGGGTAA ACCTAAGAGA AAAGAGCGTT TATTAGAATA ATCGGATATT
      841 TAAAAGGGCG TGAAAAGGTT TATCCGTTCG TCCATTTGTA TGTGCCAGCC GTGCGGCTGC
      901 ATGAAATCCT GGCCGGTTTG TCTGATGCCA AGCTGGCGGC CTGGCCGGCC AGCTTGGCCG
      961 CTGAAGAAAC CGAGCGCCGC CGTCTAAAAA GGTGATGTGT ATTTGAGTAA AACAGCTTGC
     1021 GTCATGCGGT CGCTGCGTAT ATGATGCGAT GAGTAAATAA ACAAATACGC AAGGGGAACG
     1081 CATGAAGGTT ATCGCTGTAC TTAACCAGAA AGGCGGGTCA GGCAAGACGA CCATCGCAAC
     1141 CCATCTAGCC CGCGCCCTGC AACTCGCCGG GGCCGATGTT CTGTTAGTCG ATTCCGATCC
     1201 CCAGGGCAGT GCCCGCGATT GGGCGGCCGT GCGGGAAGAT CAACCGCTAA CCGTTGTCGG
     1261 CATCGACCGC CCGACGATTG ACCGCGACGT GAAGGCCATC GGCCGGCGCG ACTTCGTAGT
     1321 GATCGACGGA GCGCCCCAGG CGGCGGACTT GGCTGTGTCC GCGATCAAGG CAGCCGACTT
     1381 CGTGCTGATT CCGGTGCAGC CAAGCCCTTA CGACATATGG GCCACCGCCG ACCTGGTGGA
     1441 GCTGGTTAAG CAGCGCATTG AGGTCACGGA TGGAAGGCTA CAAGCGGCCT TTGTCGTGTC
     1501 GCGGGCGATC AAAGGCACGC GCATCGGCGG TGAGGTTGCC GAGGCGCTGG CCGGGTACGA
     1561 GCTGCCCATT CTTGAGTCCC GTATCACGCA GCGCGTGAGC TACCCAGGCA CTGCCGCCGC
     1621 CGGCACAACC GTTCTTGAAT CAGAACCCGA GGGCGACGCT GCCCGCGAGG TCCAGGCGCT
     1681 GGCCGCTGAA ATTAAATCAA AACTCATTTG AGTTAATGAG GTAAAGAGAA AATGAGCAAA
     1741 AGCACAAACA CGCTAAGTGC CGGCCGTCCG AGCGCACGCA GCAGCAAGGC TGCAACGTTG
     1801 GCCAGCCTGG CAGACACGCC AGCCATGAAG CGGGTCAACT TTCAGTTGCC GGCGGAGGAT
     1861 CACACCAAGC TGAAGATGTA CGCGGTACGC CAAGGCAAGA CCATTACCGA GCTGCTATCT
     1921 GAATACATCG CGCAGCTACC AGAGTAAATG AGCAAATGAA TAAATGAGTA GATGAATTTT
     1981 AGCGGCTAAA GGAGGCGGCA TGGAAAATCA AGAACAACCA GGCACCGACG CCGTGGAATG
     2041 CCCCATGTGT GGAGGAACGG GCGGTTGGCC AGGCGTAAGC GGCTGGGTTG TCTGCCGGCC
     2101 CTGCAATGGC ACTGGAACCC CCAAGCCCGA GGAATCGGCG TGACGGTCGC AAACCATCCG
     2161 GCCCGGTACA AATCGGCGCG GCGCTGGGTG ATGACCTGGT GGAGAAGTTG AAGGCCGCGC
     2221 AGGCCGCCCA GCGGCAACGC ATCGAGGCAG AAGCACGCCC CGGTGAATCG TGGCAAGCGG
     2281 CCGCTGATCG AATCCGCAAA GAATCCCGGC AACCGCCGGC AGCCGGTGCG CCGTCGATTA
     2341 GGAAGCCGCC CAAGGGCGAC GAGCAACCAG ATTTTTTCGT TCCGATGCTC TATGACGTGG
     2401 GCACCCGCGA TAGTCGCAGC ATCATGGACG TGGCCGTTTT CCGTCTGTCG AAGCGTGACC
     2461 GACGAGCTGG CGAGGTGATC CGCTACGAGC TTCCAGACGG GCACGTAGAG GTTTCCGCAG
     2521 GGCCGGCCGG CATGGCCAGT GTGTGGGATT ACGACCTGGT ACTGATGGCG GTTTCCCATC
     2581 TAACCGAATC CATGAACCGA TACCGGGAAG GGAAGGGAGA CAAGCCCGGC CGCGTGTTCC
     2641 GTCCACACGT TGCGGACGTA CTCAAGTTCT GCCGGCGAGC CGATGGCGGA AAGCAGAAAG
     2701 ACGACCTGGT AGAAACCTGC ATTCGGTTAA ACACCACGCA CGTTGCCATG CAGCGTACGA
     2761 AGAAGGCCAA GAACGGCCGC CTGGTGACGG TATCCGAGGG TGAAGCCTTG ATTAGCCGCT
     2821 ACAAGATCGT AAAGAGCGAA ACCGGGCGGC CGGAGTACAT CGAGATCGAG CTAGCTGATT
     2881 GGATGTACCG CGAGATCACA GAAGGCAAGA ACCCGGACGT GCTGACGGTT CACCCCGATT
     2941 ACTTTTTGAT CGATCCCGGC ATCGGCCGTT TTCTCTACCG CCTGGCACGC CGCGCCGCAG
     3001 GCAAGGCAGA AGCCAGATGG TTGTTCAAGA CGATCTACGA ACGCAGTGGC AGCGCCGGAG
     3061 AGTTCAAGAA GTTCTGTTTC ACCGTGCGCA AGCTGATCGG GTCAAATGAC CTGCCGGAGT
     3121 ACGATTTGAA GGAGGAGGCG GGGCAGGCTG GCCCGATCCT AGTCATGCGC TACCGCAACC
     3181 TGATCGAGGG CGAAGCATCC GCCGGTTCCT AATGTACGGA GCAGATGCTA GGGCAAATTG
     3241 CCCTAGCAGG GGAAAAAGGT CGAAAAAGCT TCTTTCCTGT GGATAGCACG TACATTGGGA
     3301 ACCCAAAGCC GTACATTGGG AACCGGAACC CGTACATTGG GAACCCAAAG CCGTACATTG
     3361 GGAACCGGTC ACACATGTAA GTGACTGATA TAAAAGAGAA AAAAGGCGAT TTTTCCGCCT
     3421 AAAACTCTTT AAAACTTATT AAAACTCTTA AAACCCGCCT GGCCTGTGCA TAACTGTCTG
     3481 GCCAGCGCAC AGCCGAACAG CTGCAAAAAG CGCCTACCCT TCGGTCGCTG CGCTCCCTAC
     3541 GCCCCGCCGC TTCGCGTCGG CCTATCGCGG CCGCTGGCCG CTCAAAAATG GCTGGCCTAC
     3601 GGCCAGGCAA TCTACCAGGG CGCGGACAAG CCGCGCCGTC GCCACTCGAC CGCCGGCGCC
     3661 CACATCAAGG CTCCGAGTGC GCGGAACCCC TATTTGTTTA TTTTTCTAAA TACATTCAAA
     3721 TATGTATCCG CTCATGAGAC AATAACCCTG ATAAATGCTT CAATAATATT GAAAAAGGAA
     3781 GAGTATGGCT AAAATGAGAA TATCACCGGA ATTGAAAAAA CTGATCGAAA AATACCGCTG
     3841 CGTAAAAGAT ACGGAAGGAA TGTCTCCTGC TAAGGTATAT AAGCTGGTGG GAGAAAATGA
     3901 AAACCTATAT TTAAAAATGA CGGACAGCCG GTATAAAGGG ACCACCTATG ATGTGGAACG
     3961 GGAAAAGGAC ATGATGCTAT GGCTGGAAGG AAAGCTGCCT GTTCCAAAGG TCCTGCACTT
     4021 TGAACGGCAT GATGGCTGGA GCAATCTGCT CATGAGTGAG GCCGATGGCG TCCTTTGCTC
     4081 GGAAGAGTAT GAAGATGAAC AAAGCCCTGA AAAGATTATC GAGCTGTATG CGGAGTGCAT
     4141 CAGGCTCTTT CACTCCATCG ACATATCGGA TTGTCCCTAT ACGAATAGCT TAGACAGCCG
     4201 CTTAGCCGAA TTGGATTACT TACTGAATAA CGATCTGGCC GATGTGGATT GCGAAAACTG
     4261 GGAAGAGGAC ACTCCATTTA AAGATCCGCG CGAGCTGTAT GATTTTTTAA AGACGGAAAA
     4321 GCCCGAAGAG GAACTTGTCT TTTCCCACGG CGACCTGGGA GACAGCAACA TCTTTGTGAA
     4381 AGATGGCAAA GTAAGTGGCT TTATTGATCT TGGGAGAAGC GGCAGGGCGG ACAAGTGGTA
     4441 TGACATTGCC TTCTGCGTCC GGTCGCTCAG GGAGGATATC GGGGAAGAAC AGTATGTCGA
     4501 GCTATTTTTT GACTTACTGG GGATCAAGCC TGATTGGGAG AAAATAAAAT ATTATATTTT
     4561 ACTGGATGAA TTGTTTTAGC TGTCAGACCA AGTTTACTCA TATATACTTT AGATTGATTT
     4621 AAAACTTCAT TTTTAATTTA AAAGGATCTA GGTGAAGATC CTTTTTGATA ATCTCATGAC
     4681 CAAAATCCCT TAACGTGAGT TTTCGTTCCA CTGAGCGTCA GACCCCGTAG AAAAGATCAA
     4741 AGGATCTTCT TGAGATCCTT TTTTTCTGCG CGTAATCTGC TGCTTGCAAA CAAAAAAACC
     4801 ACCGCTACCA GCGGTGGTTT GTTTGCCGGA TCAAGAGCTA CCAACTCTTT TTCCGAAGGT
     4861 AACTGGCTTC AGCAGAGCGC AGATACCAAA TACTGTTCTT CTAGTGTAGC CGTAGTTAGG
     4921 CCACCACTTC AAGAACTCTG TAGCACCGCC TACATACCTC GCTCTGCTAA TCCTGTTACC
     4981 AGTGGCTGCT GCCAGTGGCG ATAAGTCGTG TCTTACCGGG TTGGACTCAA GACGATAGTT
     5041 ACCGGATAAG GCGCAGCGGT CGGGCTGAAC GGGGGGTTCG TGCACACAGC CCAGCTTGGA
     5101 GCGAACGACC TACACCGAAC TGAGATACCT ACAGCGTGAG CTATGAGAAA GCGCCACGCT
     5161 TCCCGAAGGG AGAAAGGCGG ACAGGTATCC GGTAAGCGGC AGGGTCGGAA CAGGAGAGCG
     5221 CACGAGGGAG CTTCCAGGGG GAAACGCCTG GTATCTTTAT AGTCCTGTCG GGTTTCGCCA
     5281 CCTCTGACTT GAGCGTCGAT TTTTGTGATG CTCGTCAGGG GGGCGGAGCC TATGGAAAAA
     5341 CGCCAGCAAC GCGGCCTTTT TACGGTTCCT GCTCGGATCT GTTGGACCGG ACAGTAGTCA
     5401 TGGTTGATGG GCTGCCTGTA TCGAGTGGTG ATTTTGTGCC GAGCTGCCGG TCGGGGAGCT
     5461 GTTGGCTGGC TGGTGGCAGG ATATATTGTG GTGTAAACAA ATTGACGCTT AGACAACTTA
     5521 ATAACACATT GCGGACGTTT TTAATGTACT GGGGTTGAAC ACTCTGTGCC GAATTCGGAT
     5581 CCGGAGCGGA GAATTAAGGG AGTCACGTTA TGACCCCCGC CGATGACGCG GGACAAGCCG
     5641 TTTTACGTTT GGAACTGACA GAACCGCAAC GTTGAAGGAG CCACTCAGCC GCGGGTTTCT
     5701 GGAGTTTAAT GAGCTAAGCA CATACGTCAG AAACCATTAT TGCGCGTTCA AAAGTCGCCT
     5761 AAGGTCACTA TCAGCTAGCA AATATTTCTT GTCAAAATGC TCCACTGACG TTCCATAAAT
     5821 TCCCCTCGGT ATCCAATTAG AGTCTCATAT TCACTCTCAA TCCAAATAAT CTGCACCGGA
     5881 TCTGGATCGT TTCGCATGTC TCCTGAAAGA AGGCCTGCTG ATATTAGAAG GGCTACTGAG
     5941 GCTGATATGC CTGCTGTGTG CACTATTGTG AATCATTACA TTGAGACTTC TACTGTGAAT
     6001 TTCAGGACTG AGCCTCAAGA ACCACAAGAG TGGACTGATG ATCTTGTGAG GCTTAGAGAG
     6061 AGGTATCCTT GGCTTGTTGC TGAAGTGGAT GGTGAAGTGG CTGGTATTGC TTATGCTGGT
     6121 CCTTGGAAGG CTAGGAATGC TTACGATTGG ACTGCTGAGT CTACTGTTTA CGTGTCTCCT
     6181 AGGCATCAAA GAACTGGTCT TGGATCTACT CTTTACACTC ATCTTTTGAA GTCTTTGGAG
     6241 GCTCAGGGTT TCAAGTCTGT GGTTGCTGTG ATTGGACTTC CTAATGATCC TTCTGTGAGG
     6301 ATGCATGAGG CTCTTGGTTA TGCTCCTAGG GGAATGCTTA GAGCTGCTGG TTTCAAACAT
     6361 GGAAATTGGC ATGATGTGGG ATTCTGGCAG CTTGATTTCT CTCTTCCTGT TCCTCCTAGA
     6421 CCTGTTCTTC CTGTGACTGA GATTTGAGCG GGACTCTGGA TCTAGAGTCA AGCAGATCGT
     6481 TCAAACATTT GGCAATAAAG TTTCTTAAGA TTGAATCCTG TTGCCGGTCT TGCGATGATT
     6541 ATCATATAAT TTCTGTTGAA TTACGTTAAG CATGTAATAA TTAACATGTA ATGCATGACG
     6601 TTATTTATGA GATGGGTTTT TATGATTAGA GTCCCGCAAT TATACATTTA ATACGCGATA
     6661 GAAAACAAAA TATAGCGCGC AAACTAGGAT AAATTATCGC GCGCGGTGTC ATCTATGTTA
     6721 CTAGATCGAC GCTTGCTGAA TTGGAGCGCT GCAAGAATTC AAGCTTGGAG GAATTCCAAT
     6781 CCCACAAAAA TCTGAGCTTA ACAGCACAGT TGCTCCTCTC AGAGCAGAAT CGGGTATTCA
     6841 ACACCCTCAT ATCAACTACT ACGTTGTGTA TAACGGTCCA CATGCCGGTA TATACGATGA
     6901 CTGGGGTTGT ACAAAGGCGG CAACAAACGG CGTTCCCGGA GTTGCACACA AGAAATTTGC
     6961 CACTATTACA GAGGCAAGAG CAGCAGCTGA CGCGTACACA ACAAGTCAGC AAACAGACAG
     7021 GTTGAACTTC ATCCCCAAAG GAGAAGCTCA ACTCAAGCCC AAGAGCTTTG CTAAGGCCCT
     7081 AACAAGCCCA CCAAAGCAAA AAGCCCACTG GCTCACGCTA GGAACCAAAA GGCCCAGCAG
     7141 TGATCCAGCC CCAAAAGAGA TCTCCTTTGC CCCGGAGATT ACAATGGACG ATTTCCTCTA
     7201 TCTTTACGAT CTAGGAAGGA AGTTCGAAGG TGAAGGTGAC GACACTATGT TCACCACTGA
     7261 TAATGAGAAG GTTAGCCTCT TCAATTTCAG AAAGAATGCT GACCCACAGA TGGTTAGAGA
     7321 GGCCTACGCA GCAAGTCTCA TCAAGACGAT CTACCCGAGT AACAATCTCC AGGAGATCAA
     7381 ATACCTTCCC AAGAAGGTTA AAGATGCAGT CAAAAGATTC AGGACTAATT GCATCAAGAA
     7441 CACAGAGAAA GACATATTTC TCAAGATCAG AAGTACTATT CCAGTATGGA CGATTCAAGG
     7501 CTTGCTTCAT AAACCAAGGC AAGTAATAGA GATTGGAGTC TCTAAAAAGG TAGTTCCTAC
     7561 TGAATCTAAG GCCATGCATG GAGTCTAAGA TTCAAATCGA GGATCTAACA GAACTCGCCG
     7621 TCAAGACTGG CGAACAGTTC ATACAGAGTC TTTTACGACT CAATGACAAG AAGAAAATCT
     7681 TCGTCAACAT GGTGGAGCAC GACACTCTGG TCTACTCCAA AAATGTCAAA GATACAGTCT
     7741 CAGAAGATCA AAGGGCTATT GAGACTTTTC AACAAAGGAT AATTTCGGGA AACCTCCTCG
     7801 GATTCCATTG CCCAGCTATC TGTCACTTCA TCGAAAGGAC AGTAGAAAAG GAAGGTGGCT
     7861 CCTACAAATG CCATCATTGC GATAAAGGAA AGGCTATCAT TCAAGATCTC TCTGCCGACA
     7921 GTGGTCCCAA AGATGGACCC CCACCCACGA GGAGCATCGT GGAAAAAGAA GAGGTTCCAA
     7981 CCACGTCTAC AAAGCAAGTG GATTGATGTG ACATCTCCAC TGACGTAAGG GATGACGCAC
     8041 AATCCCACTA TCCTTCGCAA GACCCTTCCT CTATATAAGG AAGTTCATTT CATTTGGAGA
     8101 GGACACGCTC GAGTATAAGA GCTCATTTTT ACAACAATTA CCAACAACAA CAAACAACAA
     8161 ACAACATTAC AATTACATTT ACAATTATCG ATACAATGAA CAAAACAAAC CCAGAAAGAA
     8221 AAATATCACT AACCTCATTC AAAGAGAGAA TGGCTTGTAA AGAAAAGCCT CGTGATCTTC
     8281 AAGTTCTTTT GATCATATCT ATAGTTTTGA GTTGTTCTTT TGCTGTTTCT GCAACGGTGG
     8341 AAGAAGCTAA TGCTCTTTTG AAATGGAAGT CAACTTTCAC AAACCAGACA AGTTCATCAA
     8401 AGCTATCTTC TTGGGTCAAT CCAAACACAA GCAGCTTTTG TACCAGTTGG TATGGTGTTG
     8461 CCTGCTCACT CGGGAGCATT ATACGGTTGA ATCTTACTAA TACCGGTATC GAAGGTACTT
     8521 TCGAAGATTT TCCATTCTCG TCTCTCCCCA ATCTCACTTT TGTTGATCTC AGTATGAACC
     8581 GTTTCTCTGG AACCATCTCT CCTTTATGGG GACGGTTCTC GAAACTCGAA TACTTCGATT
     8641 TGTCGATTAA CCAGTTAGTT GGTGAAATCC CACCTGAACT TGGTGATTTG AGTAATTTAG
     8701 ATACTCTCCA TCTAGTTGAA AACAAGTTAA ACGGATCGAT TCCTTCTGAG ATCGGTCGGT
     8761 TAACTAAGGT TACGGAGATA GCTATATACG ACAATCTTTT AACCGGACCA ATACCTTCTT
     8821 CTTTTGGAAA CCTTACCAAA CTAGTTAACC TCTACCTCTT TATCAATTCT CTTTCTGGTT
     8881 CAATTCCTTC TGAAATAGGA AACTTACCCA ACCTTAGAGA GCTATGTCTA GATAGGAACA
     8941 ACCTTACCGG TAAAATCCCT TCTAGTTTCG GGAATTTGAA GAATGTAACT CTTCTCggTA
     9001 TGTTTGAAAA TCAGCTCTCT GGTGAAATCC CTCCTGAGAT TGGTAATATG ACCGCTTTAG
     9061 ATACACTTAG TCTCCACACA AATAAGCTTA CCGGTCCAAT ACCTTCTACC TTAGGAAACA
     9121 TCAAAACCCT AGCCGTTCTT CATCTTTACC TGAATCAACT CAATGGTTCG ATTCCACCGG
     9181 AACTAGGCGA AATGGAATCA ATGATTGATT TGGAGATAAG TGAGAACAAA CTCACCGGTC
     9241 CTGTTCCCGA TTCTTTTGGC AAGTTAACCG CGTTGGAATG GTTGTTCCTA CGTGATAATC
     9301 AGCTCTCTGG TCCCATCCCA CCGGGAATTG CTAACTCTAC AGAGCTCACC GTCCTGCAGC
     9361 TCGACACCAA CAACTTCACC GGTTTCTTGC CTGATACCAT CTGTAGAGGT GGAAAGCTTG
     9421 AGAATCTTAC GCTAGATGAT AATCACTTCG AAGGTCCTGT TCCTAAAAGC TTGAGAGATT
     9481 GCAAGAGCTT GATCAGAGTA AGATTCAAAG GGAATAGTTT CTCCGGAGAT ATCTCTGAGG
     9541 CTTTCGGAGT TTACCCGACT CTCAACTTCA TCGATCTCAG CAACAACAAC TTTCATGGAC
     9601 AACTTTCAGC CAACTGGGAA CAAAGTCAAA AGCTGGTTGC ATTCATCCTC TCAAACAACA
     9661 GCATCACTGG AGCCATCCCA CCTGAGATTT GGAACATGAC ACAGCTAAGT CAGCTCGATC
     9721 TATCTTCCAA CCGCATCACC GGCGAGCTAC CTGAATCAAT CAGCAATATC AACCGTATAT
     9781 CAAAACTCCA ACTCAACGGG AATCGGCTAT CAGGCAAAAT CCCTTCAGGA ATCAGACTCT
     9841 TAACCAATCT TGAGTATCTT GATCTATCCT CAAACCGATT CAGTTCCGAA ATACCCCCAA
     9901 CGCTCAACAA TTTGCCAAGG CTCTACTACA TGAACCTGAG CAGAAACGAC TTGGATCAAA
     9961 CCATCCCGGA GGGGTTAACA AAGCTATCTC AGTTACAAAT GCTTGATCTC AGCTACAATC
    10021 AGCTCGACGG AGAGATCTCA TCACAATTCA GATCTTTACA AAACCTCGAA AGACTCGACC
    10081 TCTCACACAA CAATCTCTCA GGTCAAATCC CACCAAGTTT CAAAGATATG CTAGCACTAA
    10141 CACACGTCGA TGTATCACAC AACAACCTCC AAGGTCCAAT TCCAGATAAC GCAGCGTTTC
    10201 GAAACGCACC TCCAGATGCT TTTGAAGGTA ACAAAGACTT ATGTGGTAGT GTTAACACCA
    10261 CACAAGGCTT GAAGCCATGT TCAATCACAT CCTCAAAGAA ATCACACAAG GATCGAAACC
    10321 TAATCATCTA CATACTAGTT CCGATCATCG GAGCAATCAT AATCCTCTCC GTCTGCGCCG
    10381 GAATCTTCAT CTGTTTCCGT AAACGAACAA AACAAATCGA GGAGCATACA GATTCAGAAT
    10441 CAGGAGGAGA AACATTATCA ATCTTCAGCT TCGACGGCAA AGTCCGATAC CAAGAGATCA
    10501 TCAAAGCAAC AGGAGAATTC GATCCAAAAT ACCTAATCGG AACCGGAGGA CACGGCAAAG
    10561 TCTACAAAGC AAAGCTACCA AACGCAATCA TGGCGGTGAA AAAGCTAAAC GAAACAACAG
    10621 ACTCATCAAT CTCAAATCCA TCAACAAAAC AAGAGTTTCT CAACGAAATC AGAGCACTAA
    10681 CCGAGATCCG TCACCGGAAC GTCGTGAAAC TCTTCGGATT CTGCTCGCAT CGCCGCAACA
    10741 CGTTTCTGGT TTACGAGTAC ATGGAGAGAG GAAGCTTGAG GAAAGTTTTG GAGAATGATG
    10801 ATGAAGCGAA GAAGTTAGAT TGGGGAAAGA GGATCAACGT TGTGAAAGGT GTGGCTCATG
    10861 CTTTGTCTTA TATGCATCAT GATCGGTCaC CGGCGATTGT TCACCGTGAT ATTAGTAGTG
    10921 GGAATATTCT TCTCGGCGAG GATTATGAAG CGAAGATCTC TGATTTTGGT ACTGCGAAGC
    10981 TTCTTAAACC GGATTCTTCA AATTGGTCCG CCGTTGCTGG TACTTACGGC TATGTTGCTC
    11041 CAGGTACGCT TTTTGACCCG TTGGATAAAT TGGTTGTGGA TTTGACCCGG TTATGGTCGG
    11101 GTCGGGTTGA AATTATGGTT AGATTTGGTT TATTCGGGTT AAATTTTAAC CAAATAAAAA
    11161 CCAAAATGTT TTGTTTCGGT TTGAAGTTTT TTTTGACTAT GGGTTGGATT TGGTTCAGTT
    11221 TTTAACCAAA ATTTTGTTGC AAATTAAGTA AACAACTAGA ATTCATTATA TTATAACCAA
    11281 ATAAAAACCA AAATTTTTGT AGGTAATGAA ATTCCTAGTC TAATTTCTAG AAAGAAAAAA
    11341 ATAATGTTTT AAGTTTGGAT TTGGTTCAGC TTTTAAATAA ATGTAAAATT TACAAAAAAA
    11401 AAAAAAAAAA AAAAAGAATT AGTGAAAATT ATTATTAGAT TATGTAATGA TATTATATTT
    11461 ATATTTAATA TATTGATTTT GAAACATAAA TTATTCATGA ATTTTGGTTA GAAAATCGAT
    11521 TTTACTTCGT TTTATTTTTT TGCCAAATTT CAAGTACTAA GCATTTCTAT TTGATTCATT
    11581 TTGGTATAGT TTGAGTTAGT TTAAAATGCA ATTCCTATAA GTCTTATAAA TCTGATTTAT
    11641 TATTTAGTAT ATATCATAAA TAAAAATAAT GATAGTGACT AACATGTTTG TGAAATTTGG
    11701 ATGTGACAGA ACTAGCTTAT GCGATGAAAG TGACTGAGAA ATGCGATGTG TATAGCTTTG
    11761 GAGTTCTAAC ACTTGAAGTG ATCAAAGGAG AGCATCCAGG AGATCTAGTT TCAACTCTTT
    11821 CATCCTCACC TCCCGATGCA ACTCTGTCAC TGAAAAGCAT TTCCGACCAC CGGCTACCGG
    11881 AACCGACACC GGAGATTAAA GAGGAGGTCT TAGAGATTTT GAAAGTTGCA CTTTTGTGTT
    11941 TACATTCTGA TCCACAAGCT CGCCCAACAA TGCTCTCTAT CTCCACTGCC TTTTCTTCGG
    12001 TGAGCAAGGG CGAGGAGCTG TTCACCGGGG TGGTGCCCAT CCTGGTCGAG CTGGACGGCG
    12061 ACGTAAACGG CCACAAGTTC AGCGTGTCCG GCGAGGGCGA GGGCGATGCC ACCTACGGCA
    12121 AGCTGACCCT GAAGTTCATC TGCACCACCG GCAAGCTGCC CGTGCCCTGG CCCACCCTCG
    12181 TGACCACCCT GACCTACGGC GTGCAGTGCT TCAGCCGCTA CCCCGACCAC ATGAAGCAGC
    12241 ACGACTTCTT CAAGTCCGCC ATGCCCGAAG GCTACGTCCA GGAGCGCACC ATCTTCTTCA
    12301 AGGACGACGG CAACTACAAG ACCCGCGCCG AGGTGAAGTT CGAGGGCGAC ACCCTGGTGA
    12361 ACCGCATCGA GCTGAAGGGC ATCGACTTCA AGGAGGACGG CAACATCCTG GGGCACAAGC
    12421 TGGAGTACAA CTACAACAGC CACAACGTCT ATATCATGGC CGACAAGCAG AAGAACGGCA
    12481 TCAAGGTGAA CTTCAAGATC CGCCACAACA TCGAGGACGG CAGCGTGCAG CTCGCCGACC
    12541 ACTACCAGCA GAACACCCCC ATCGGCGACG GCCCCGTGCT GCTGCCCGAC AACCACTACC
    12601 TGAGCACCCA GTCCAAGCTG AGCAAAGACC CCAACGAGAA GCGCGATCAC ATGGTCCTGC
    12661 TGGAGTTCGT GACCGCCGCC GGGATCACTC ACGGCATGGA CGAGCTGTAC AAGTAAGCTT
//
