# Supplementary material for: Leveraging co-evolutionary insights and AI-based structural modeling to unravel receptor-peptide ligand-binding mechanisms
Source: bioRxiv preprint, doi:10.1101/2024.01.18.575556, version 1 (2024-01-18)
Supplement: Snoeck_SI [file 575556_file03.zip › Snoeck_SI/Snoeck_Dataset_S5_plasmidMaps/CZLp6674_l1_ri_mik2homologue.gb]

LOCUS       L1_Ri_MIK2homologue    11985 bp ds-DNA     circular     24-JUL-2023
DEFINITION  .
FEATURES             Location/Qualifiers
     Promoter        23..1364
                     /label="35S promoter (CaMV)"
                     /ApEinfo_revcolor="#85dae9"
                     /ApEinfo_fwdcolor="#85dae9"
     primer          1354..1377
                     /label="JG314_pICSL86977_F"
                     /ApEinfo_revcolor="#d59687"
                     /ApEinfo_fwdcolor="#d59687"
                     /note="sequence: AGAGGACACGCTCGAGTATAAGAG"
     5'_UTR          1381..1442
                     /label="TMV Omega"
                     /ApEinfo_revcolor="#84b0dc"
                     /ApEinfo_fwdcolor="#84b0dc"
     CDS             1455..4514
                     /label="RiMIK2"
                     /ApEinfo_revcolor="#84b0dc"
                     /ApEinfo_fwdcolor="#84b0dc"
                     /translation="ACKHKPLQVLLIISIILSFSLAVSATVSEANALLKWKSTFTNQTSSSKLSSWVNPNSFCRNWFGVSCVSDSIVRLNLTNTGIEGTFDDFPFSSLPNLTYVDLSMNRFSGTISPKWGQFTKLIYFDLSINQLVGEIPPELGDLSNLETLHLVENKLNGSIPSEIGRLTKVQEIALYDNLLTGPIPSSFGNLSNLANLFLFINSLSGSIPSEIGNLPNLVQLCLDRNNLTGSVPSSLGNLKNVTLLNLFENQLSGEIPLEIGNMTSLDTLSIHTNKLSGSIPSTLGNIKTLAILHLYGNQLNGSIPEELGDMEAMIDLEISENKLTGPVPNSFGKLTQLEWLFLRDNQLSGSIPPGVANSTELTVLQLDTNNFTGVLPNTICRGGKLENLTLDDNFLQGPIPKSLKDCKTLIRARFKNNNFSGDISESFGVYPTLNYIDLSNNNFHGTISPNWEQSQKLVAFILSNNNISGPIPHEIWNMTQLSQLDLSSNRITGELPDSISKLNRLSRLQLNDNQLSGKIPSGISLLKNLEYLDLSSNRFSFDIPATLNSLPRLFHMNLSRNELDHTIPEGLTKLSQLQVLDLSYNQLDGGISSQFSSLQNLESLDLSHNNLSGSIPSSFSQMLALTHIDVSYNNLSGPIPDNPTFRKADSKAFEGNNDLCGNGNSTQGLKPCATEAKKSKKDRNLLIFILVPIIGAIIILAFCAGIFICFRKKTQQIEELSDSESGETLSIFSFDGKVRYQEIIKATGEFDPKYLIGTGGNGKVYKAKLPQGIMAVKKLNASTDSEISNSTVKQEFLNEIRALTEIRHRNVVKLFGFCSHRRNSFLVYEFMERGSLRRVLENDDEAKVLDWVKRINVVKGVAHALSYMHHDRSPAIVHRDISSGNILLDENYEAKISDFGTAKLLKPDSSNWSAVAGTYGYVAPELAYAMKVTEKCDVYSFGVLTLEVIKGEHPGDLVSTLSSTPLDKNLSLEGIIDHRLPEPTPEMKERILELVKIALLCLHSDPQSRPTMLSISTAFS"
     CDS             4521..5237
                     /label="mEGFP"
                     /ApEinfo_revcolor="#b1ff67"
                     /ApEinfo_fwdcolor="#b1ff67"
                     /note="codon_start: 1 transl_table: 1 translation: VSKGEELFTGVVPILVELDGDVNGHKFSVSGEGEGDATYGKLTLKFICTTGKLPVPWPTLVTTLTYGVQCFSRYPDHMKQHDFFKSAMPEGYVQERTIFFKDDGNYKTRAEVKFEGDTLVNRIELKGIDFKEDGNILGHKLEYNYNSHNVYIMADKQKNGIKVNFKIRHNIEDGSVQLADHYQQNTPIGDGPVLLPDNHYLSTQSKLSKDPNEKRDHMVLLEFVTAAGITHGMDELYK*"
     Terminator      5242..5955
                     /label="ocs terminator (A.tumefaciens)"
                     /ApEinfo_revcolor="#75c6a9"
                     /ApEinfo_fwdcolor="#75c6a9"
     primer          complement(5323..5342)
                     /label="JG315_pICSL86977_R"
                     /ApEinfo_revcolor="#c6c9d1"
                     /ApEinfo_fwdcolor="#c6c9d1"
                     /note="sequence: TCTGAGCTACACATGCTCAG"
     Misc._feature   6001..6128
                     /label="RB"
                     /ApEinfo_revcolor="#c7b0e3"
                     /ApEinfo_fwdcolor="#c7b0e3"
     Misc._feature   9980..10594
                     /label="rep pMB1"
                     /ApEinfo_revcolor="#84b0dc"
                     /ApEinfo_fwdcolor="#84b0dc"
     Misc._feature   complement(10646..10797)
                     /label="LB"
                     /ApEinfo_revcolor="#75c6a9"
                     /ApEinfo_fwdcolor="#75c6a9"
     Promoter        10826..11124
                     /label="nos promoter (A.tumefaciens)"
                     /ApEinfo_revcolor="#c6c9d1"
                     /ApEinfo_fwdcolor="#c6c9d1"
     Terminator      11703..11970
                     /label="nos terminator (A. tumefaciens)"
                     /ApEinfo_revcolor="#b1ff67"
                     /ApEinfo_fwdcolor="#b1ff67"
ORIGIN
        1 AGCGCTGCAA GAATTCAAGC TTGGAGGAAT TCCAATCCCA CAAAAATCTG AGCTTAACAG
       61 CACAGTTGCT CCTCTCAGAG CAGAATCGGG TATTCAACAC CCTCATATCA ACTACTACGT
      121 TGTGTATAAC GGTCCACATG CCGGTATATA CGATGACTGG GGTTGTACAA AGGCGGCAAC
      181 AAACGGCGTT CCCGGAGTTG CACACAAGAA ATTTGCCACT ATTACAGAGG CAAGAGCAGC
      241 AGCTGACGCG TACACAACAA GTCAGCAAAC AGACAGGTTG AACTTCATCC CCAAAGGAGA
      301 AGCTCAACTC AAGCCCAAGA GCTTTGCTAA GGCCCTAACA AGCCCACCAA AGCAAAAAGC
      361 CCACTGGCTC ACGCTAGGAA CCAAAAGGCC CAGCAGTGAT CCAGCCCCAA AAGAGATCTC
      421 CTTTGCCCCG GAGATTACAA TGGACGATTT CCTCTATCTT TACGATCTAG GAAGGAAGTT
      481 CGAAGGTGAA GGTGACGACA CTATGTTCAC CACTGATAAT GAGAAGGTTA GCCTCTTCAA
      541 TTTCAGAAAG AATGCTGACC CACAGATGGT TAGAGAGGCC TACGCAGCAA GTCTCATCAA
      601 GACGATCTAC CCGAGTAACA ATCTCCAGGA GATCAAATAC CTTCCCAAGA AGGTTAAAGA
      661 TGCAGTCAAA AGATTCAGGA CTAATTGCAT CAAGAACACA GAGAAAGACA TATTTCTCAA
      721 GATCAGAAGT ACTATTCCAG TATGGACGAT TCAAGGCTTG CTTCATAAAC CAAGGCAAGT
      781 AATAGAGATT GGAGTCTCTA AAAAGGTAGT TCCTACTGAA TCTAAGGCCA TGCATGGAGT
      841 CTAAGATTCA AATCGAGGAT CTAACAGAAC TCGCCGTCAA GACTGGCGAA CAGTTCATAC
      901 AGAGTCTTTT ACGACTCAAT GACAAGAAGA AAATCTTCGT CAACATGGTG GAGCACGACA
      961 CTCTGGTCTA CTCCAAAAAT GTCAAAGATA CAGTCTCAGA AGATCAAAGG GCTATTGAGA
     1021 CTTTTCAACA AAGGATAATT TCGGGAAACC TCCTCGGATT CCATTGCCCA GCTATCTGTC
     1081 ACTTCATCGA AAGGACAGTA GAAAAGGAAG GTGGCTCCTA CAAATGCCAT CATTGCGATA
     1141 AAGGAAAGGC TATCATTCAA GATCTCTCTG CCGACAGTGG TCCCAAAGAT GGACCCCCAC
     1201 CCACGAGGAG CATCGTGGAA AAAGAAGAGG TTCCAACCAC GTCTACAAAG CAAGTGGATT
     1261 GATGTGACAT CTCCACTGAC GTAAGGGATG ACGCACAATC CCACTATCCT TCGCAAGACC
     1321 CTTCCTCTAT ATAAGGAAGT TCATTTCATT TGGAGAGGAC ACGCTCGAGT ATAAGAGCTC
     1381 ATTTTTACAA CAATTACCAA CAACAACAAA CAACAAACAA CATTACAATT ACATTTACAA
     1441 TTATCGATAC AATGGCCTGT AAACACAAGC CTCTTCAAGT TCTATTGATC ATATCCATAA
     1501 TTTTGAGTTT TTCTCTTGCT GTTTCTGCAA CTGTTTCAGA AGCTAATGCT CTTCTAAAAT
     1561 GGAAGTCAAC TTTCACAAAC CAAACAAGCT CATCAAAGTT GTCATCTTGG GTCAATCCAA
     1621 ACAGCTTCTG TAGAAATTGG TTTGGTGTTT CTTGCGTAAG CGATAGCATC GTCCGGTTAA
     1681 ATCTCACAAA TACCGGTATT GAAGGTACTT TCGATGATTT CCCATTCTCT TCTCTACCAA
     1741 ATCTGACTTA TGTTGATCTC AGCATGAACC GTTTCTCTGG AACCATTTCA CCTAAATGGG
     1801 GACAATTCAC TAAACTAATC TACTTCGATT TATCGATAAA TCAGTTAGTT GGTGAAATCC
     1861 CACCTGAGCT TGGTGATTTG AGTAACTTAG AAACTCTTCA TCTTGTTGAA AACAAGTTAA
     1921 ACGGTTCGAT TCCTTCTGAA ATCGGTCGGT TAACTAAAGT TCAAGAGATA GCTTTGTATG
     1981 ACAATTTGTT AACCGGACCA ATACCTTCTT CGTTTGGAAA CCTTTCAAAT CTAGCTAACC
     2041 TCTTCCTCTT TATCAATTCT CTTTCTGGTT CAATCCCTTC TGAAATAGGA AACTTACCAA
     2101 ACCTTGTTCA GCTATGTCTC GACCGAAACA ACCTTACCGG TTCAGTCCCT TCCTCTTTGG
     2161 GAAACTTGAA GAATGTAACA CTTCTCAACT TGTTTGAAAA TCAGCTCTCT GGTGAAATCC
     2221 CACTTGAGAT TGGTAATATG ACCTCTTTAG ATACCCTTAG CATCCACACA AATAAGCTTT
     2281 CTGGTTCAAT TCCTTCAACC TTAGGAAACA TCAAAACCTT AGCCATTCTT CATCTTTACG
     2341 GGAATCAGCT TAATGGTTCG ATTCCGGAGG AGCTAGGTGA TATGGAAGCA ATGATTGATT
     2401 TGGAGATAAG TGAGAACAAA CTCACTGGTC CTGTTCCTAA TTCATTCGGC AAGTTAACTC
     2461 AGTTGGAATG GTTATTTCTC CGTGATAACC AGCTTTCTGG TTCGATCCCA CCGGGAGTCG
     2521 CAAACTCTAC AGAGCTTACC GTCCTACAAC TCGACACCAA CAACTTCACC GGTGTTTTGC
     2581 CTAATACAAT CTGTAGAGGT GGCAAGCTTG AGAATCTCAC GCTAGACGAT AATTTCCTCC
     2641 AAGGTCCTAT TCCGAAAAGC TTGAAAGATT GCAAGACCTT GATCAGAGCA AGATTCAAAA
     2701 ACAACAATTT CTCAGGCGAT ATCTCTGAGT CTTTCGGAGT TTACCCGACT CTCAACTACA
     2761 TTGATCTCAG CAACAACAAC TTCCATGGAA CAATCTCACC CAACTGGGAA CAAAGTCAAA
     2821 AGCTAGTTGC ATTCATCCTC TCAAACAACA ACATCTCTGG ACCTATCCCA CATGAGATTT
     2881 GGAACATGAC ACAACTAAGT CAGCTTGATC TATCATCCAA CCGCATCACC GGCGAGCTTC
     2941 CAGATTCAAT CAGCAAACTC AACCGTTTAT CGAGACTACA ACTGAATGAC AATCAGCTCT
     3001 CTGGCAAAAT CCCTTCAGGA ATCTCACTCT TAAAAAATCT TGAGTATCTT GATCTATCTT
     3061 CAAACCGATT CAGCTTCGAT ATCCCCGCAA CGCTCAACTC TTTACCAAGG CTTTTTCACA
     3121 TGAACTTAAG CCGAAACGAG TTGGATCACA CCATCCCTGA AGGATTAACA AAGCTATCTC
     3181 AGTTACAAGT TCTTGATCTC AGCTACAATC AACTCGACGG CGGAATCTCA TCACAGTTCA
     3241 GTTCGTTACA GAACCTCGAA AGCCTCGACC TGTCACACAA CAATCTCTCA GGTTCAATTC
     3301 CATCAAGCTT CAGCCAAATG TTGGCATTAA CACACATCGA TGTATCATAC AACAATCTCT
     3361 CAGGTCCAAT TCCAGATAAC CCAACGTTTC GAAAAGCTGA TTCAAAAGCG TTTGAAGGTA
     3421 ACAATGACTT ATGTGGTAAC GGTAACAGCA CACAAGGCTT GAAGCCATGC GCAACCGAAG
     3481 CAAAGAAATC GAAGAAAGAC CGAAACCTAC TCATCTTCAT ATTAGTTCCG ATCATCGGAG
     3541 CGATCATAAT CCTCGCCTTC TGCGCCGGAA TCTTCATCTG TTTCCGGAAA AAAACTCAAC
     3601 AAATCGAAGA GCTCTCAGAT TCAGAATCAG GCGAAACGTT ATCAATCTTC AGCTTCGACG
     3661 GTAAAGTACG ATACCAAGAG ATCATCAAAG CAACCGGAGA ATTCGATCCC AAATACCTAA
     3721 TCGGAACCGG AGGGAACGGC AAAGTCTACA AAGCAAAGCT ACCACAAGGA ATCATGGCCG
     3781 TTAAAAAGCT AAACGCATCA ACAGATTCAG AGATCTCAAA TTCAACGGTG AAACAAGAGT
     3841 TCTTAAACGA AATCAGAGCA TTAACAGAGA TCCGTCACCG GAACGTTGTG AAACTCTTCG
     3901 GATTTTGCTC GCACCGTCGT AACAGTTTCT TAGTGTATGA GTTCATGGAA AGAGGAAGCT
     3961 TGAGGAGAGT TTTGGAGAAT GATGATGAAG CGAAGGTGTT GGATTGGGTT AAGAGGATCA
     4021 ATGTTGTGAA AGGTGTGGCT CATGCTTTGT CGTATATGCA TCATGATCGG AGTCCGGCGA
     4081 TAGTTCACCG TGATATTAGT AGTGGGAATA TATTGCTTGA TGAGAATTAT GAAGCGAAGA
     4141 TTTCTGATTT TGGTACGGCG AAGCTTCTTA AACCGGATTC TTCAAATTGG TCTGCTGTTG
     4201 CTGGTACCTA CGGTTATGTT GCTCCAGAAC TAGCTTATGC AATGAAAGTA ACGGAGAAAT
     4261 GCGATGTGTA TAGCTTTGGA GTTCTAACTC TTGAAGTGAT AAAAGGAGAG CATCCAGGAG
     4321 ATCTAGTTTC AACTCTATCA TCAACTCCTC TGGACAAAAA TCTGTCGTTG GAAGGAATTA
     4381 TCGACCACCG ACTACCCGAG CCGACGCCGG AAATGAAGGA ACGTATCTTA GAATTGGTTA
     4441 AAATTGCACT TTTGTGCTTA CATTCTGATC CACAGTCTCG TCCAACAATG CTGTCTATCT
     4501 CCACTGCCTT TTCTGGTTCG GTGAGCAAGG GCGAGGAGCT GTTCACCGGG GTGGTGCCCA
     4561 TCCTGGTCGA GCTGGACGGC GACGTAAACG GCCACAAGTT CAGCGTGTCC GGCGAGGGCG
     4621 AGGGCGATGC CACCTACGGC AAGCTGACCC TGAAGTTCAT CTGCACCACC GGCAAGCTGC
     4681 CCGTGCCCTG GCCCACCCTC GTGACCACCC TGACCTACGG CGTGCAGTGC TTCAGCCGCT
     4741 ACCCCGACCA CATGAAGCAG CACGACTTCT TCAAGTCCGC CATGCCCGAA GGCTACGTCC
     4801 AGGAGCGCAC CATCTTCTTC AAGGACGACG GCAACTACAA GACCCGCGCC GAGGTGAAGT
     4861 TCGAGGGCGA CACCCTGGTG AACCGCATCG AGCTGAAGGG CATCGACTTC AAGGAGGACG
     4921 GCAACATCCT GGGGCACAAG CTGGAGTACA ACTACAACAG CCACAACGTC TATATCATGG
     4981 CCGACAAGCA GAAGAACGGC ATCAAGGTGA ACTTCAAGAT CCGCCACAAC ATCGAGGACG
     5041 GCAGCGTGCA GCTCGCCGAC CACTACCAGC AGAACACCCC CATCGGCGAC GGCCCCGTGC
     5101 TGCTGCCCGA CAACCACTAC CTGAGCACCC AGTCCAAGCT GAGCAAAGAC CCCAACGAGA
     5161 AGCGCGATCA CATGGTCCTG CTGGAGTTCG TGACCGCCGC CGGGATCACT CACGGCATGG
     5221 ACGAGCTGTA CAAGTAAGCT TGTCCTGCTT TAATGAGATA TGCGAGAAGC CTATGATCGC
     5281 ATGATATTTG CTTTCAATTC TGTTGTGCAC GTTGTAAAAA ACCTGAGCAT GTGTAGCTCA
     5341 GATCCTTACC GCCGGTTTCG GTTCATTCTA ATGAATATAT CACCCGTTAC TATCGTATTT
     5401 TTATGAATAA TATTCTCCGT TCAATTTACT GATTGTACCC TACTACTTAT ATGTACAATA
     5461 TTAAAATGAA AACAATATAT TGTGCTGAAT AGGTTTATAG CGACATCTAT GATAGAGCGC
     5521 CACAATAACA AACAATTGCG TTTTATTATT ACAAATCCAA TTTTAAAAAA AGCGGCAGAA
     5581 CCGGTCAAAC CTAAAAGACT GATTACATAA ATCTTATTCA AATTTCAAAA GTGCCCCAGG
     5641 GGCTAGTATC TACGACACAC CGAGCGGCGA ACTAATAACG CTCACTGAAG GGAACTCCGG
     5701 TTCCCCGCCG GCGCGCATGG GTGAGATTCC TTGAAGTTGA GTATTGGCCG TCCGCTCTAC
     5761 CGAAAGTTAC GGGCACCATT CAACCCGGTC CAGCACGGCG GCCGGGTAAC CGACTTGCTG
     5821 CCCCGAGAAT TATGCAGCAT TTTTTTGGTG TATGTGGGCC CCAAATGAAG TGCAGGTCAA
     5881 ACCTTGACAG TGACGACAAA TCGTTGGGCG GGTCCAGGGC GAATTTTGCG ACAACATGTC
     5941 GAGGCTCAGC AGGACCGCTA CTAGAGGATG CACATGTGAC CGAGGGACAC GAAGTGATCC
     6001 GTTTAAACTA TCAGTGTTTG ACAGGATATA TTGGCGGGTA AACCTAAGAG AAAAGAGCGT
     6061 TTATTAGAAT AATCGGATAT TTAAAAGGGC GTGAAAAGGT TTATCCGTTC GTCCATTTGT
     6121 ATGTGCCAGC CGTGCGGCTG CATGAAATCC TGGCCGGTTT GTCTGATGCC AAGCTGGCGG
     6181 CCTGGCCGGC CAGCTTGGCC GCTGAAGAAA CCGAGCGCCG CCGTCTAAAA AGGTGATGTG
     6241 TATTTGAGTA AAACAGCTTG CGTCATGCGG TCGCTGCGTA TATGATGCGA TGAGTAAATA
     6301 AACAAATACG CAAGGGGAAC GCATGAAGGT TATCGCTGTA CTTAACCAGA AAGGCGGGTC
     6361 AGGCAAGACG ACCATCGCAA CCCATCTAGC CCGCGCCCTG CAACTCGCCG GGGCCGATGT
     6421 TCTGTTAGTC GATTCCGATC CCCAGGGCAG TGCCCGCGAT TGGGCGGCCG TGCGGGAAGA
     6481 TCAACCGCTA ACCGTTGTCG GCATCGACCG CCCGACGATT GACCGCGACG TGAAGGCCAT
     6541 CGGCCGGCGC GACTTCGTAG TGATCGACGG AGCGCCCCAG GCGGCGGACT TGGCTGTGTC
     6601 CGCGATCAAG GCAGCCGACT TCGTGCTGAT TCCGGTGCAG CCAAGCCCTT ACGACATATG
     6661 GGCCACCGCC GACCTGGTGG AGCTGGTTAA GCAGCGCATT GAGGTCACGG ATGGAAGGCT
     6721 ACAAGCGGCC TTTGTCGTGT CGCGGGCGAT CAAAGGCACG CGCATCGGCG GTGAGGTTGC
     6781 CGAGGCGCTG GCCGGGTACG AGCTGCCCAT TCTTGAGTCC CGTATCACGC AGCGCGTGAG
     6841 CTACCCAGGC ACTGCCGCCG CCGGCACAAC CGTTCTTGAA TCAGAACCCG AGGGCGACGC
     6901 TGCCCGCGAG GTCCAGGCGC TGGCCGCTGA AATTAAATCA AAACTCATTT GAGTTAATGA
     6961 GGTAAAGAGA AAATGAGCAA AAGCACAAAC ACGCTAAGTG CCGGCCGTCC GAGCGCACGC
     7021 AGCAGCAAGG CTGCAACGTT GGCCAGCCTG GCAGACACGC CAGCCATGAA GCGGGTCAAC
     7081 TTTCAGTTGC CGGCGGAGGA TCACACCAAG CTGAAGATGT ACGCGGTACG CCAAGGCAAG
     7141 ACCATTACCG AGCTGCTATC TGAATACATC GCGCAGCTAC CAGAGTAAAT GAGCAAATGA
     7201 ATAAATGAGT AGATGAATTT TAGCGGCTAA AGGAGGCGGC ATGGAAAATC AAGAACAACC
     7261 AGGCACCGAC GCCGTGGAAT GCCCCATGTG TGGAGGAACG GGCGGTTGGC CAGGCGTAAG
     7321 CGGCTGGGTT GTCTGCCGGC CCTGCAATGG CACTGGAACC CCCAAGCCCG AGGAATCGGC
     7381 GTGACGGTCG CAAACCATCC GGCCCGGTAC AAATCGGCGC GGCGCTGGGT GATGACCTGG
     7441 TGGAGAAGTT GAAGGCCGCG CAGGCCGCCC AGCGGCAACG CATCGAGGCA GAAGCACGCC
     7501 CCGGTGAATC GTGGCAAGCG GCCGCTGATC GAATCCGCAA AGAATCCCGG CAACCGCCGG
     7561 CAGCCGGTGC GCCGTCGATT AGGAAGCCGC CCAAGGGCGA CGAGCAACCA GATTTTTTCG
     7621 TTCCGATGCT CTATGACGTG GGCACCCGCG ATAGTCGCAG CATCATGGAC GTGGCCGTTT
     7681 TCCGTCTGTC GAAGCGTGAC CGACGAGCTG GCGAGGTGAT CCGCTACGAG CTTCCAGACG
     7741 GGCACGTAGA GGTTTCCGCA GGGCCGGCCG GCATGGCCAG TGTGTGGGAT TACGACCTGG
     7801 TACTGATGGC GGTTTCCCAT CTAACCGAAT CCATGAACCG ATACCGGGAA GGGAAGGGAG
     7861 ACAAGCCCGG CCGCGTGTTC CGTCCACACG TTGCGGACGT ACTCAAGTTC TGCCGGCGAG
     7921 CCGATGGCGG AAAGCAGAAA GACGACCTGG TAGAAACCTG CATTCGGTTA AACACCACGC
     7981 ACGTTGCCAT GCAGCGTACG AAGAAGGCCA AGAACGGCCG CCTGGTGACG GTATCCGAGG
     8041 GTGAAGCCTT GATTAGCCGC TACAAGATCG TAAAGAGCGA AACCGGGCGG CCGGAGTACA
     8101 TCGAGATCGA GCTAGCTGAT TGGATGTACC GCGAGATCAC AGAAGGCAAG AACCCGGACG
     8161 TGCTGACGGT TCACCCCGAT TACTTTTTGA TCGATCCCGG CATCGGCCGT TTTCTCTACC
     8221 GCCTGGCACG CCGCGCCGCA GGCAAGGCAG AAGCCAGATG GTTGTTCAAG ACGATCTACG
     8281 AACGCAGTGG CAGCGCCGGA GAGTTCAAGA AGTTCTGTTT CACCGTGCGC AAGCTGATCG
     8341 GGTCAAATGA CCTGCCGGAG TACGATTTGA AGGAGGAGGC GGGGCAGGCT GGCCCGATCC
     8401 TAGTCATGCG CTACCGCAAC CTGATCGAGG GCGAAGCATC CGCCGGTTCC TAATGTACGG
     8461 AGCAGATGCT AGGGCAAATT GCCCTAGCAG GGGAAAAAGG TCGAAAAAGC TTCTTTCCTG
     8521 TGGATAGCAC GTACATTGGG AACCCAAAGC CGTACATTGG GAACCGGAAC CCGTACATTG
     8581 GGAACCCAAA GCCGTACATT GGGAACCGGT CACACATGTA AGTGACTGAT ATAAAAGAGA
     8641 AAAAAGGCGA TTTTTCCGCC TAAAACTCTT TAAAACTTAT TAAAACTCTT AAAACCCGCC
     8701 TGGCCTGTGC ATAACTGTCT GGCCAGCGCA CAGCCGAACA GCTGCAAAAA GCGCCTACCC
     8761 TTCGGTCGCT GCGCTCCCTA CGCCCCGCCG CTTCGCGTCG GCCTATCGCG GCCGCTGGCC
     8821 GCTCAAAAAT GGCTGGCCTA CGGCCAGGCA ATCTACCAGG GCGCGGACAA GCCGCGCCGT
     8881 CGCCACTCGA CCGCCGGCGC CCACATCAAG GCTCCGAGTG CGCGGAACCC CTATTTGTTT
     8941 ATTTTTCTAA ATACATTCAA ATATGTATCC GCTCATGAGA CAATAACCCT GATAAATGCT
     9001 TCAATAATAT TGAAAAAGGA AGAGTATGGC TAAAATGAGA ATATCACCGG AATTGAAAAA
     9061 ACTGATCGAA AAATACCGCT GCGTAAAAGA TACGGAAGGA ATGTCTCCTG CTAAGGTATA
     9121 TAAGCTGGTG GGAGAAAATG AAAACCTATA TTTAAAAATG ACGGACAGCC GGTATAAAGG
     9181 GACCACCTAT GATGTGGAAC GGGAAAAGGA CATGATGCTA TGGCTGGAAG GAAAGCTGCC
     9241 TGTTCCAAAG GTCCTGCACT TTGAACGGCA TGATGGCTGG AGCAATCTGC TCATGAGTGA
     9301 GGCCGATGGC GTCCTTTGCT CGGAAGAGTA TGAAGATGAA CAAAGCCCTG AAAAGATTAT
     9361 CGAGCTGTAT GCGGAGTGCA TCAGGCTCTT TCACTCCATC GACATATCGG ATTGTCCCTA
     9421 TACGAATAGC TTAGACAGCC GCTTAGCCGA ATTGGATTAC TTACTGAATA ACGATCTGGC
     9481 CGATGTGGAT TGCGAAAACT GGGAAGAGGA CACTCCATTT AAAGATCCGC GCGAGCTGTA
     9541 TGATTTTTTA AAGACGGAAA AGCCCGAAGA GGAACTTGTC TTTTCCCACG GCGACCTGGG
     9601 AGACAGCAAC ATCTTTGTGA AAGATGGCAA AGTAAGTGGC TTTATTGATC TTGGGAGAAG
     9661 CGGCAGGGCG GACAAGTGGT ATGACATTGC CTTCTGCGTC CGGTCGCTCA GGGAGGATAT
     9721 CGGGGAAGAA CAGTATGTCG AGCTATTTTT TGACTTACTG GGGATCAAGC CTGATTGGGA
     9781 GAAAATAAAA TATTATATTT TACTGGATGA ATTGTTTTAG CTGTCAGACC AAGTTTACTC
     9841 ATATATACTT TAGATTGATT TAAAACTTCA TTTTTAATTT AAAAGGATCT AGGTGAAGAT
     9901 CCTTTTTGAT AATCTCATGA CCAAAATCCC TTAACGTGAG TTTTCGTTCC ACTGAGCGTC
     9961 AGACCCCGTA GAAAAGATCA AAGGATCTTC TTGAGATCCT TTTTTTCTGC GCGTAATCTG
    10021 CTGCTTGCAA ACAAAAAAAC CACCGCTACC AGCGGTGGTT TGTTTGCCGG ATCAAGAGCT
    10081 ACCAACTCTT TTTCCGAAGG TAACTGGCTT CAGCAGAGCG CAGATACCAA ATACTGTTCT
    10141 TCTAGTGTAG CCGTAGTTAG GCCACCACTT CAAGAACTCT GTAGCACCGC CTACATACCT
    10201 CGCTCTGCTA ATCCTGTTAC CAGTGGCTGC TGCCAGTGGC GATAAGTCGT GTCTTACCGG
    10261 GTTGGACTCA AGACGATAGT TACCGGATAA GGCGCAGCGG TCGGGCTGAA CGGGGGGTTC
    10321 GTGCACACAG CCCAGCTTGG AGCGAACGAC CTACACCGAA CTGAGATACC TACAGCGTGA
    10381 GCTATGAGAA AGCGCCACGC TTCCCGAAGG GAGAAAGGCG GACAGGTATC CGGTAAGCGG
    10441 CAGGGTCGGA ACAGGAGAGC GCACGAGGGA GCTTCCAGGG GGAAACGCCT GGTATCTTTA
    10501 TAGTCCTGTC GGGTTTCGCC ACCTCTGACT TGAGCGTCGA TTTTTGTGAT GCTCGTCAGG
    10561 GGGGCGGAGC CTATGGAAAA ACGCCAGCAA CGCGGCCTTT TTACGGTTCC TGCTCGGATC
    10621 TGTTGGACCG GACAGTAGTC ATGGTTGATG GGCTGCCTGT ATCGAGTGGT GATTTTGTGC
    10681 CGAGCTGCCG GTCGGGGAGC TGTTGGCTGG CTGGTGGCAG GATATATTGT GGTGTAAACA
    10741 AATTGACGCT TAGACAACTT AATAACACAT TGCGGACGTT TTTAATGTAC TGGGGTTGAA
    10801 CACTCTGTGC CGAATTCGGA TCCGGAGCGG AGAATTAAGG GAGTCACGTT ATGACCCCCG
    10861 CCGATGACGC GGGACAAGCC GTTTTACGTT TGGAACTGAC AGAACCGCAA CGTTGAAGGA
    10921 GCCACTCAGC CGCGGGTTTC TGGAGTTTAA TGAGCTAAGC ACATACGTCA GAAACCATTA
    10981 TTGCGCGTTC AAAAGTCGCC TAAGGTCACT ATCAGCTAGC AAATATTTCT TGTCAAAATG
    11041 CTCCACTGAC GTTCCATAAA TTCCCCTCGG TATCCAATTA GAGTCTCATA TTCACTCTCA
    11101 ATCCAAATAA TCTGCACCGG ATCTGGATCG TTTCGCATGT CTCCTGAAAG AAGGCCTGCT
    11161 GATATTAGAA GGGCTACTGA GGCTGATATG CCTGCTGTGT GCACTATTGT GAATCATTAC
    11221 ATTGAGACTT CTACTGTGAA TTTCAGGACT GAGCCTCAAG AACCACAAGA GTGGACTGAT
    11281 GATCTTGTGA GGCTTAGAGA GAGGTATCCT TGGCTTGTTG CTGAAGTGGA TGGTGAAGTG
    11341 GCTGGTATTG CTTATGCTGG TCCTTGGAAG GCTAGGAATG CTTACGATTG GACTGCTGAG
    11401 TCTACTGTTT ACGTGTCTCC TAGGCATCAA AGAACTGGTC TTGGATCTAC TCTTTACACT
    11461 CATCTTTTGA AGTCTTTGGA GGCTCAGGGT TTCAAGTCTG TGGTTGCTGT GATTGGACTT
    11521 CCTAATGATC CTTCTGTGAG GATGCATGAG GCTCTTGGTT ATGCTCCTAG GGGAATGCTT
    11581 AGAGCTGCTG GTTTCAAACA TGGAAATTGG CATGATGTGG GATTCTGGCA GCTTGATTTC
    11641 TCTCTTCCTG TTCCTCCTAG ACCTGTTCTT CCTGTGACTG AGATTTGAGC GGGACTCTGG
    11701 ATCTAGAGTC AAGCAGATCG TTCAAACATT TGGCAATAAA GTTTCTTAAG ATTGAATCCT
    11761 GTTGCCGGTC TTGCGATGAT TATCATATAA TTTCTGTTGA ATTACGTTAA GCATGTAATA
    11821 ATTAACATGT AATGCATGAC GTTATTTATG AGATGGGTTT TTATGATTAG AGTCCCGCAA
    11881 TTATACATTT AATACGCGAT AGAAAACAAA ATATAGCGCG CAAACTAGGA TAAATTATCG
    11941 CGCGCGGTGT CATCTATGTT ACTAGATCGA CGCTTGCTGA ATTGG
//
