# Supplementary material for: Leveraging co-evolutionary insights and AI-based structural modeling to unravel receptor-peptide ligand-binding mechanisms
Source: bioRxiv preprint, doi:10.1101/2024.01.18.575556, version 1 (2024-01-18)
Supplement: Snoeck_SI [file 575556_file03.zip › Snoeck_SI/Snoeck_Dataset_S5_plasmidMaps/CZLp6675_l1_br_mik2homologue.gb]

LOCUS       L1_Br_MIK2Homologue    12006 bp ds-DNA     circular     24-JUL-2023
DEFINITION  .
FEATURES             Location/Qualifiers
     Promoter        29..1370
                     /label="35S promoter (CaMV)"
                     /ApEinfo_revcolor="#85dae9"
                     /ApEinfo_fwdcolor="#85dae9"
     primer          1360..1383
                     /label="JG314_pICSL86977_F"
                     /ApEinfo_revcolor="#d59687"
                     /ApEinfo_fwdcolor="#d59687"
                     /note="sequence: AGAGGACACGCTCGAGTATAAGAG"
     5'_UTR          1387..1448
                     /label="TMV Omega"
                     /ApEinfo_revcolor="#84b0dc"
                     /ApEinfo_fwdcolor="#84b0dc"
     CDS             1458..4541
                     /label="BrMIK2"
                     /ApEinfo_revcolor="#84b0dc"
                     /ApEinfo_fwdcolor="#84b0dc"
                     /translation="MACKDKSRGDDLQFLLIIFTILSCSLTASATVSEANALLKWKSTFTNQTSSSKLSSWVNPNTSFCSSWYGVSCLRNSIIRLNLTNTDIEGTFQDFPFSALPNLTYVDLSMNRFSGTIPPQFGDFSKLIYFDLSINQLVGEIPPELGKLSNLETLHLVENKLNGSIPSEIGRLTKLHEIALYDNLLTGPIPSSLGNLTNLANLYLFINSLSGPIPPEIGNLSSLAELCLDRNKLTGQIPSSFAKLKNVTLLNMFENNLTGEIPPEIGDMSALDTLSLHTNNLTGSIPSTLGNLKNLAILHLYLNKLTGSIPEELGDMETMIDLEISENKLSGPVPGSFGKLTKLEWLFLRDNHLSGPIPPGIANSSVLTVLQLDTNNFTGVLPDTICRSGKLENLTLDDNLLSGPIPKSLTNCKSLIRARFKGNSFSGDISESFGEYPNLNFIDLSNNKFHGQISPKWEKSRKLVAFIATDNNITGPIPPEIWNMTQLNQLDLSSNNISGELPETINKLTRVSKLQLNGNQLSGRIPSGIRSLANLEYLDLSSNRFTFQIPATLDSLPRLYYMNLSRNDLEQNIPMGLTKLSQLQTLDLSHNKLDGEIPSQFSSLQNLEKLYLQHNNLSGPIPSSFREMKSLTHVDVSHNNLSGPIPDNAAFENARPDALEGNRDLCGSNATQGLKPCEITPSGKKKSNKDNNLLIYILVPIIGAIVILSVCAGIFVCFRKRKPQIEEEADTESGETLSIFSFDGKVKYQEIIKATGEFDPKHLIGTGGYGKVYKAKLPAITMAVKKLNETTDEEISKPTVRNEFLNEIRALTEIRHRNVVKLFGFCSNRRNTFLVYEYMERGSLRKVLGNDEEAKQLDWRRRINVVKGVAHALSYLHHDRSPPIVHRDISSGNVLIDDDYEAKISDFGTAKLLKVDSSNWSAVAGTYGYVAPELAYAMKVTEKCDVFSFGVLTLEVIKGEHPGDLVSTISSTPLDRTMSLKGISDRRLPEPTPEIKHEILEIMKVALLCLHSDPNSRPTMLSISTAFA"
     CDS             4548..5264
                     /label="mEGFP"
                     /ApEinfo_revcolor="#b1ff67"
                     /ApEinfo_fwdcolor="#b1ff67"
                     /note="codon_start: 1 transl_table: 1 translation: VSKGEELFTGVVPILVELDGDVNGHKFSVSGEGEGDATYGKLTLKFICTTGKLPVPWPTLVTTLTYGVQCFSRYPDHMKQHDFFKSAMPEGYVQERTIFFKDDGNYKTRAEVKFEGDTLVNRIELKGIDFKEDGNILGHKLEYNYNSHNVYIMADKQKNGIKVNFKIRHNIEDGSVQLADHYQQNTPIGDGPVLLPDNHYLSTQSKLSKDPNEKRDHMVLLEFVTAAGITHGMDELYK*"
     Terminator      5269..5982
                     /label="ocs terminator (A.tumefaciens)"
                     /ApEinfo_revcolor="#75c6a9"
                     /ApEinfo_fwdcolor="#75c6a9"
     primer          complement(5350..5369)
                     /label="JG315_pICSL86977_R"
                     /ApEinfo_revcolor="#c6c9d1"
                     /ApEinfo_fwdcolor="#c6c9d1"
                     /note="sequence: TCTGAGCTACACATGCTCAG"
     Misc._feature   6028..6155
                     /label="RB"
                     /ApEinfo_revcolor="#c7b0e3"
                     /ApEinfo_fwdcolor="#c7b0e3"
     Misc._feature   10007..10621
                     /label="rep pMB1"
                     /ApEinfo_revcolor="#84b0dc"
                     /ApEinfo_fwdcolor="#84b0dc"
     Misc._feature   complement(10673..10824)
                     /label="LB"
                     /ApEinfo_revcolor="#75c6a9"
                     /ApEinfo_fwdcolor="#75c6a9"
     Promoter        10853..11151
                     /label="nos promoter (A.tumefaciens)"
                     /ApEinfo_revcolor="#c6c9d1"
                     /ApEinfo_fwdcolor="#c6c9d1"
     Terminator      11730..11997
                     /label="nos terminator (A. tumefaciens)"
                     /ApEinfo_revcolor="#b1ff67"
                     /ApEinfo_fwdcolor="#b1ff67"
ORIGIN
        1 AATTGGAGCG CTGCAAGAAT TCAAGCTTGG AGGAATTCCA ATCCCACAAA AATCTGAGCT
       61 TAACAGCACA GTTGCTCCTC TCAGAGCAGA ATCGGGTATT CAACACCCTC ATATCAACTA
      121 CTACGTTGTG TATAACGGTC CACATGCCGG TATATACGAT GACTGGGGTT GTACAAAGGC
      181 GGCAACAAAC GGCGTTCCCG GAGTTGCACA CAAGAAATTT GCCACTATTA CAGAGGCAAG
      241 AGCAGCAGCT GACGCGTACA CAACAAGTCA GCAAACAGAC AGGTTGAACT TCATCCCCAA
      301 AGGAGAAGCT CAACTCAAGC CCAAGAGCTT TGCTAAGGCC CTAACAAGCC CACCAAAGCA
      361 AAAAGCCCAC TGGCTCACGC TAGGAACCAA AAGGCCCAGC AGTGATCCAG CCCCAAAAGA
      421 GATCTCCTTT GCCCCGGAGA TTACAATGGA CGATTTCCTC TATCTTTACG ATCTAGGAAG
      481 GAAGTTCGAA GGTGAAGGTG ACGACACTAT GTTCACCACT GATAATGAGA AGGTTAGCCT
      541 CTTCAATTTC AGAAAGAATG CTGACCCACA GATGGTTAGA GAGGCCTACG CAGCAAGTCT
      601 CATCAAGACG ATCTACCCGA GTAACAATCT CCAGGAGATC AAATACCTTC CCAAGAAGGT
      661 TAAAGATGCA GTCAAAAGAT TCAGGACTAA TTGCATCAAG AACACAGAGA AAGACATATT
      721 TCTCAAGATC AGAAGTACTA TTCCAGTATG GACGATTCAA GGCTTGCTTC ATAAACCAAG
      781 GCAAGTAATA GAGATTGGAG TCTCTAAAAA GGTAGTTCCT ACTGAATCTA AGGCCATGCA
      841 TGGAGTCTAA GATTCAAATC GAGGATCTAA CAGAACTCGC CGTCAAGACT GGCGAACAGT
      901 TCATACAGAG TCTTTTACGA CTCAATGACA AGAAGAAAAT CTTCGTCAAC ATGGTGGAGC
      961 ACGACACTCT GGTCTACTCC AAAAATGTCA AAGATACAGT CTCAGAAGAT CAAAGGGCTA
     1021 TTGAGACTTT TCAACAAAGG ATAATTTCGG GAAACCTCCT CGGATTCCAT TGCCCAGCTA
     1081 TCTGTCACTT CATCGAAAGG ACAGTAGAAA AGGAAGGTGG CTCCTACAAA TGCCATCATT
     1141 GCGATAAAGG AAAGGCTATC ATTCAAGATC TCTCTGCCGA CAGTGGTCCC AAAGATGGAC
     1201 CCCCACCCAC GAGGAGCATC GTGGAAAAAG AAGAGGTTCC AACCACGTCT ACAAAGCAAG
     1261 TGGATTGATG TGACATCTCC ACTGACGTAA GGGATGACGC ACAATCCCAC TATCCTTCGC
     1321 AAGACCCTTC CTCTATATAA GGAAGTTCAT TTCATTTGGA GAGGACACGC TCGAGTATAA
     1381 GAGCTCATTT TTACAACAAT TACCAACAAC AACAAACAAC AAACAACATT ACAATTACAT
     1441 TTACAATTAT CGATACAATG GCTTGTAAAG ACAAGTCTCG TGGTGATGAT CTTCAATTCC
     1501 TTTTGATCAT TTTCACAATC TTGAGCTGTT CTCTTACTGC TTCTGCAACA GTGTCAGAAG
     1561 CAAATGCTCT TCTAAAATGG AAGTCAACTT TCACAAACCA GACAAGTTCT TCAAAGCTGT
     1621 CATCTTGGGT CAATCCAAAC ACAAGCTTTT GTAGCAGTTG GTACGGTGTT TCTTGCCTAC
     1681 GAAATAGCAT CATACGGTTG AATCTTACAA ACACCGACAT CGAAGGTACT TTCCAAGATT
     1741 TCCCATTCTC TGCTCTCCCG AACCTCACTT ATGTTGATCT CAGTATGAAC CGTTTCTCCG
     1801 GAACCATCCC TCCTCAGTTC GGAGACTTCT CTAAACTCAT CTACTTTGAT TTGTCAATTA
     1861 ACCAATTAGT CGGTGAAATC CCACCTGAGC TAGGCAAATT AAGTAACTTA GAAACTCTCC
     1921 ATCTTGTCGA GAACAAGTTA AACGGTTCGA TTCCTTCTGA GATCGGTCGG TTAACTAAAC
     1981 TTCACGAGAT TGCCTTGTAC GACAATCTGT TGACCGGACC AATACCTTCT TCCTTGGGAA
     2041 ACCTAACCAA CTTAGCTAAC CTTTACCTCT TTATCAATTC CCTCTCTGGT CCTATTCCAC
     2101 CTGAAATCGG AAACCTGTCT AGCCTCGCTG AGCTATGCTT AGATAGAAAC AAGCTAACCG
     2161 GTCAAATCCC TTCCTCTTTC GCAAAGTTGA AGAATGTAAC ACTTCTCAAC ATGTTTGAAA
     2221 ACAACCTCAC TGGTGAAATC CCTCCTGAGA TTGGTGATAT GTCCGCTTTA GATACACTTA
     2281 GCCTCCACAC AAACAACCTT ACCGGTTCGA TTCCTTCTAC CTTAGGAAAC CTCAAAAACC
     2341 TGGCCATTCT TCATCTTTAC CTGAACAAGC TTACTGGTTC GATCCCTGAG GAGCTAGGAG
     2401 ACATGGAAAC GATGATTGAT TTGGAGATAA GTGAGAACAA ACTCTCTGGT CCTGTTCCTG
     2461 GTTCATTTGG TAAGTTGACC AAATTGGAAT GGCTGTTTCT TCGTGATAAC CATCTCTCAG
     2521 GTCCGATCCC ACCAGGAATC GCTAACTCCT CGGTGCTAAC CGTCCTGCAA CTCGACACCA
     2581 ACAACTTCAC CGGTGTATTG CCTGATACAA TCTGCAGAAG TGGCAAGCTC GAGAATCTCA
     2641 CGCTAGATGA TAATCTCCTC TCAGGTCCCA TTCCTAAAAG CTTGACAAAC TGCAAAAGCT
     2701 TGATCAGAGC AAGGTTCAAA GGGAACAGCT TCTCCGGAGA CATCTCTGAG TCTTTCGGAG
     2761 AGTATCCGAA TCTCAACTTC ATTGATCTCA GCAACAACAA GTTCCACGGA CAGATTTCAC
     2821 CCAAGTGGGA AAAAAGTCGA AAGCTGGTTG CTTTCATCGC AACAGACAAC AACATCACCG
     2881 GACCGATCCC ACCTGAGATT TGGAACATGA CGCAGCTAAA CCAGCTCGAC CTATCTTCCA
     2941 ACAACATCTC CGGCGAGCTG CCAGAAACAA TCAACAAACT CACTCGCGTT TCCAAACTCC
     3001 AACTTAACGG TAACCAGCTC TCGGGAAGAA TCCCTTCGGG AATCAGAAGC TTAGCCAATC
     3061 TTGAGTATCT CGACCTCTCC TCAAACAGAT TCACCTTCCA AATCCCGGCG ACACTCGACT
     3121 CCTTACCAAG GCTTTACTAC ATGAACTTGA GCAGAAACGA TCTGGAACAA AACATCCCCA
     3181 TGGGGTTAAC AAAACTCTCA CAGCTACAAA CTCTTGATCT CAGCCACAAC AAACTCGACG
     3241 GAGAGATCCC ATCACAGTTC AGCTCTTTAC AGAACTTAGA GAAACTCTAC CTCCAACACA
     3301 ACAACCTCTC AGGTCCAATT CCATCAAGCT TCCGCGAAAT GAAGTCACTA ACACACGTGG
     3361 ACGTATCACA TAACAACCTC TCAGGTCCGA TTCCAGATAA CGCAGCGTTT GAAAACGCGC
     3421 GTCCAGATGC GTTAGAAGGC AACAGAGACT TATGCGGCAG TAACGCAACG CAAGGCTTGA
     3481 AGCCATGTGA GATCACTCCC TCAGGGAAGA AGAAATCAAA CAAAGACAAC AACCTGCTCA
     3541 TCTACATACT AGTCCCGATC ATCGGAGCGA TCGTAATCCT CTCCGTCTGC GCGGGAATAT
     3601 TCGTTTGCTT CCGCAAGAGA AAGCCCCAAA TCGAAGAGGA AGCAGATACG GAATCAGGAG
     3661 AAACGCTATC GATCTTCAGC TTCGACGGGA AAGTAAAATA CCAAGAGATC ATCAAAGCGA
     3721 CGGGAGAGTT CGATCCGAAG CACCTAATCG GAACCGGAGG ATACGGGAAA GTGTACAAAG
     3781 CGAAGCTCCC GGCGATAACA ATGGCGGTGA AAAAGCTCAA CGAGACAACA GACGAAGAGA
     3841 TCTCGAAACC TACGGTGAGA AACGAGTTCC TCAACGAGAT CAGAGCGCTC ACGGAGATCC
     3901 GTCACAGGAA CGTGGTGAAG CTGTTCGGGT TCTGCTCGAA TCGGCGCAAC ACTTTCCTGG
     3961 TGTACGAGTA CATGGAGAGA GGGAGCTTGA GGAAAGTGTT GGGGAACGAT GAGGAAGCGA
     4021 AGCAGCTGGA TTGGAGGAGA AGGATCAATG TGGTGAAAGG CGTGGCGCAT GCTTTGTCTT
     4081 ATCTGCATCA TGATCGTTCT CCGCCGATTG TGCACCGTGA TATTAGCAGC GGTAACGTTC
     4141 TTATCGACGA TGATTACGAA GCGAAGATCT CCGACTTTGG TACTGCGAAG CTTCTCAAAG
     4201 TGGATTCATC GAATTGGTCT GCCGTTGCCG GAACTTACGG TTACGTTGCT CCAGAACTAG
     4261 CTTACGCAAT GAAAGTGACG GAGAAATGCG ATGTGTTTAG TTTTGGAGTT CTAACGCTTG
     4321 AAGTGATCAA AGGAGAGCAT CCGGGAGATC TAGTTTCAAC TATTTCATCG ACTCCTCTAG
     4381 ACAGAACTAT GTCACTGAAA GGAATTTCCG ACCGCCGACT ACCAGAACCA ACGCCAGAGA
     4441 TCAAACATGA GATCTTAGAG ATCATGAAGG TTGCACTTTT GTGTTTACAT TCTGATCCAA
     4501 ATTCTCGTCC TACCATGCTT TCTATCTCCA CTGCATTCGC TGGTTCGGTG AGCAAGGGCG
     4561 AGGAGCTGTT CACCGGGGTG GTGCCCATCC TGGTCGAGCT GGACGGCGAC GTAAACGGCC
     4621 ACAAGTTCAG CGTGTCCGGC GAGGGCGAGG GCGATGCCAC CTACGGCAAG CTGACCCTGA
     4681 AGTTCATCTG CACCACCGGC AAGCTGCCCG TGCCCTGGCC CACCCTCGTG ACCACCCTGA
     4741 CCTACGGCGT GCAGTGCTTC AGCCGCTACC CCGACCACAT GAAGCAGCAC GACTTCTTCA
     4801 AGTCCGCCAT GCCCGAAGGC TACGTCCAGG AGCGCACCAT CTTCTTCAAG GACGACGGCA
     4861 ACTACAAGAC CCGCGCCGAG GTGAAGTTCG AGGGCGACAC CCTGGTGAAC CGCATCGAGC
     4921 TGAAGGGCAT CGACTTCAAG GAGGACGGCA ACATCCTGGG GCACAAGCTG GAGTACAACT
     4981 ACAACAGCCA CAACGTCTAT ATCATGGCCG ACAAGCAGAA GAACGGCATC AAGGTGAACT
     5041 TCAAGATCCG CCACAACATC GAGGACGGCA GCGTGCAGCT CGCCGACCAC TACCAGCAGA
     5101 ACACCCCCAT CGGCGACGGC CCCGTGCTGC TGCCCGACAA CCACTACCTG AGCACCCAGT
     5161 CCAAGCTGAG CAAAGACCCC AACGAGAAGC GCGATCACAT GGTCCTGCTG GAGTTCGTGA
     5221 CCGCCGCCGG GATCACTCAC GGCATGGACG AGCTGTACAA GTAAGCTTGT CCTGCTTTAA
     5281 TGAGATATGC GAGAAGCCTA TGATCGCATG ATATTTGCTT TCAATTCTGT TGTGCACGTT
     5341 GTAAAAAACC TGAGCATGTG TAGCTCAGAT CCTTACCGCC GGTTTCGGTT CATTCTAATG
     5401 AATATATCAC CCGTTACTAT CGTATTTTTA TGAATAATAT TCTCCGTTCA ATTTACTGAT
     5461 TGTACCCTAC TACTTATATG TACAATATTA AAATGAAAAC AATATATTGT GCTGAATAGG
     5521 TTTATAGCGA CATCTATGAT AGAGCGCCAC AATAACAAAC AATTGCGTTT TATTATTACA
     5581 AATCCAATTT TAAAAAAAGC GGCAGAACCG GTCAAACCTA AAAGACTGAT TACATAAATC
     5641 TTATTCAAAT TTCAAAAGTG CCCCAGGGGC TAGTATCTAC GACACACCGA GCGGCGAACT
     5701 AATAACGCTC ACTGAAGGGA ACTCCGGTTC CCCGCCGGCG CGCATGGGTG AGATTCCTTG
     5761 AAGTTGAGTA TTGGCCGTCC GCTCTACCGA AAGTTACGGG CACCATTCAA CCCGGTCCAG
     5821 CACGGCGGCC GGGTAACCGA CTTGCTGCCC CGAGAATTAT GCAGCATTTT TTTGGTGTAT
     5881 GTGGGCCCCA AATGAAGTGC AGGTCAAACC TTGACAGTGA CGACAAATCG TTGGGCGGGT
     5941 CCAGGGCGAA TTTTGCGACA ACATGTCGAG GCTCAGCAGG ACCGCTACTA GAGGATGCAC
     6001 ATGTGACCGA GGGACACGAA GTGATCCGTT TAAACTATCA GTGTTTGACA GGATATATTG
     6061 GCGGGTAAAC CTAAGAGAAA AGAGCGTTTA TTAGAATAAT CGGATATTTA AAAGGGCGTG
     6121 AAAAGGTTTA TCCGTTCGTC CATTTGTATG TGCCAGCCGT GCGGCTGCAT GAAATCCTGG
     6181 CCGGTTTGTC TGATGCCAAG CTGGCGGCCT GGCCGGCCAG CTTGGCCGCT GAAGAAACCG
     6241 AGCGCCGCCG TCTAAAAAGG TGATGTGTAT TTGAGTAAAA CAGCTTGCGT CATGCGGTCG
     6301 CTGCGTATAT GATGCGATGA GTAAATAAAC AAATACGCAA GGGGAACGCA TGAAGGTTAT
     6361 CGCTGTACTT AACCAGAAAG GCGGGTCAGG CAAGACGACC ATCGCAACCC ATCTAGCCCG
     6421 CGCCCTGCAA CTCGCCGGGG CCGATGTTCT GTTAGTCGAT TCCGATCCCC AGGGCAGTGC
     6481 CCGCGATTGG GCGGCCGTGC GGGAAGATCA ACCGCTAACC GTTGTCGGCA TCGACCGCCC
     6541 GACGATTGAC CGCGACGTGA AGGCCATCGG CCGGCGCGAC TTCGTAGTGA TCGACGGAGC
     6601 GCCCCAGGCG GCGGACTTGG CTGTGTCCGC GATCAAGGCA GCCGACTTCG TGCTGATTCC
     6661 GGTGCAGCCA AGCCCTTACG ACATATGGGC CACCGCCGAC CTGGTGGAGC TGGTTAAGCA
     6721 GCGCATTGAG GTCACGGATG GAAGGCTACA AGCGGCCTTT GTCGTGTCGC GGGCGATCAA
     6781 AGGCACGCGC ATCGGCGGTG AGGTTGCCGA GGCGCTGGCC GGGTACGAGC TGCCCATTCT
     6841 TGAGTCCCGT ATCACGCAGC GCGTGAGCTA CCCAGGCACT GCCGCCGCCG GCACAACCGT
     6901 TCTTGAATCA GAACCCGAGG GCGACGCTGC CCGCGAGGTC CAGGCGCTGG CCGCTGAAAT
     6961 TAAATCAAAA CTCATTTGAG TTAATGAGGT AAAGAGAAAA TGAGCAAAAG CACAAACACG
     7021 CTAAGTGCCG GCCGTCCGAG CGCACGCAGC AGCAAGGCTG CAACGTTGGC CAGCCTGGCA
     7081 GACACGCCAG CCATGAAGCG GGTCAACTTT CAGTTGCCGG CGGAGGATCA CACCAAGCTG
     7141 AAGATGTACG CGGTACGCCA AGGCAAGACC ATTACCGAGC TGCTATCTGA ATACATCGCG
     7201 CAGCTACCAG AGTAAATGAG CAAATGAATA AATGAGTAGA TGAATTTTAG CGGCTAAAGG
     7261 AGGCGGCATG GAAAATCAAG AACAACCAGG CACCGACGCC GTGGAATGCC CCATGTGTGG
     7321 AGGAACGGGC GGTTGGCCAG GCGTAAGCGG CTGGGTTGTC TGCCGGCCCT GCAATGGCAC
     7381 TGGAACCCCC AAGCCCGAGG AATCGGCGTG ACGGTCGCAA ACCATCCGGC CCGGTACAAA
     7441 TCGGCGCGGC GCTGGGTGAT GACCTGGTGG AGAAGTTGAA GGCCGCGCAG GCCGCCCAGC
     7501 GGCAACGCAT CGAGGCAGAA GCACGCCCCG GTGAATCGTG GCAAGCGGCC GCTGATCGAA
     7561 TCCGCAAAGA ATCCCGGCAA CCGCCGGCAG CCGGTGCGCC GTCGATTAGG AAGCCGCCCA
     7621 AGGGCGACGA GCAACCAGAT TTTTTCGTTC CGATGCTCTA TGACGTGGGC ACCCGCGATA
     7681 GTCGCAGCAT CATGGACGTG GCCGTTTTCC GTCTGTCGAA GCGTGACCGA CGAGCTGGCG
     7741 AGGTGATCCG CTACGAGCTT CCAGACGGGC ACGTAGAGGT TTCCGCAGGG CCGGCCGGCA
     7801 TGGCCAGTGT GTGGGATTAC GACCTGGTAC TGATGGCGGT TTCCCATCTA ACCGAATCCA
     7861 TGAACCGATA CCGGGAAGGG AAGGGAGACA AGCCCGGCCG CGTGTTCCGT CCACACGTTG
     7921 CGGACGTACT CAAGTTCTGC CGGCGAGCCG ATGGCGGAAA GCAGAAAGAC GACCTGGTAG
     7981 AAACCTGCAT TCGGTTAAAC ACCACGCACG TTGCCATGCA GCGTACGAAG AAGGCCAAGA
     8041 ACGGCCGCCT GGTGACGGTA TCCGAGGGTG AAGCCTTGAT TAGCCGCTAC AAGATCGTAA
     8101 AGAGCGAAAC CGGGCGGCCG GAGTACATCG AGATCGAGCT AGCTGATTGG ATGTACCGCG
     8161 AGATCACAGA AGGCAAGAAC CCGGACGTGC TGACGGTTCA CCCCGATTAC TTTTTGATCG
     8221 ATCCCGGCAT CGGCCGTTTT CTCTACCGCC TGGCACGCCG CGCCGCAGGC AAGGCAGAAG
     8281 CCAGATGGTT GTTCAAGACG ATCTACGAAC GCAGTGGCAG CGCCGGAGAG TTCAAGAAGT
     8341 TCTGTTTCAC CGTGCGCAAG CTGATCGGGT CAAATGACCT GCCGGAGTAC GATTTGAAGG
     8401 AGGAGGCGGG GCAGGCTGGC CCGATCCTAG TCATGCGCTA CCGCAACCTG ATCGAGGGCG
     8461 AAGCATCCGC CGGTTCCTAA TGTACGGAGC AGATGCTAGG GCAAATTGCC CTAGCAGGGG
     8521 AAAAAGGTCG AAAAAGCTTC TTTCCTGTGG ATAGCACGTA CATTGGGAAC CCAAAGCCGT
     8581 ACATTGGGAA CCGGAACCCG TACATTGGGA ACCCAAAGCC GTACATTGGG AACCGGTCAC
     8641 ACATGTAAGT GACTGATATA AAAGAGAAAA AAGGCGATTT TTCCGCCTAA AACTCTTTAA
     8701 AACTTATTAA AACTCTTAAA ACCCGCCTGG CCTGTGCATA ACTGTCTGGC CAGCGCACAG
     8761 CCGAACAGCT GCAAAAAGCG CCTACCCTTC GGTCGCTGCG CTCCCTACGC CCCGCCGCTT
     8821 CGCGTCGGCC TATCGCGGCC GCTGGCCGCT CAAAAATGGC TGGCCTACGG CCAGGCAATC
     8881 TACCAGGGCG CGGACAAGCC GCGCCGTCGC CACTCGACCG CCGGCGCCCA CATCAAGGCT
     8941 CCGAGTGCGC GGAACCCCTA TTTGTTTATT TTTCTAAATA CATTCAAATA TGTATCCGCT
     9001 CATGAGACAA TAACCCTGAT AAATGCTTCA ATAATATTGA AAAAGGAAGA GTATGGCTAA
     9061 AATGAGAATA TCACCGGAAT TGAAAAAACT GATCGAAAAA TACCGCTGCG TAAAAGATAC
     9121 GGAAGGAATG TCTCCTGCTA AGGTATATAA GCTGGTGGGA GAAAATGAAA ACCTATATTT
     9181 AAAAATGACG GACAGCCGGT ATAAAGGGAC CACCTATGAT GTGGAACGGG AAAAGGACAT
     9241 GATGCTATGG CTGGAAGGAA AGCTGCCTGT TCCAAAGGTC CTGCACTTTG AACGGCATGA
     9301 TGGCTGGAGC AATCTGCTCA TGAGTGAGGC CGATGGCGTC CTTTGCTCGG AAGAGTATGA
     9361 AGATGAACAA AGCCCTGAAA AGATTATCGA GCTGTATGCG GAGTGCATCA GGCTCTTTCA
     9421 CTCCATCGAC ATATCGGATT GTCCCTATAC GAATAGCTTA GACAGCCGCT TAGCCGAATT
     9481 GGATTACTTA CTGAATAACG ATCTGGCCGA TGTGGATTGC GAAAACTGGG AAGAGGACAC
     9541 TCCATTTAAA GATCCGCGCG AGCTGTATGA TTTTTTAAAG ACGGAAAAGC CCGAAGAGGA
     9601 ACTTGTCTTT TCCCACGGCG ACCTGGGAGA CAGCAACATC TTTGTGAAAG ATGGCAAAGT
     9661 AAGTGGCTTT ATTGATCTTG GGAGAAGCGG CAGGGCGGAC AAGTGGTATG ACATTGCCTT
     9721 CTGCGTCCGG TCGCTCAGGG AGGATATCGG GGAAGAACAG TATGTCGAGC TATTTTTTGA
     9781 CTTACTGGGG ATCAAGCCTG ATTGGGAGAA AATAAAATAT TATATTTTAC TGGATGAATT
     9841 GTTTTAGCTG TCAGACCAAG TTTACTCATA TATACTTTAG ATTGATTTAA AACTTCATTT
     9901 TTAATTTAAA AGGATCTAGG TGAAGATCCT TTTTGATAAT CTCATGACCA AAATCCCTTA
     9961 ACGTGAGTTT TCGTTCCACT GAGCGTCAGA CCCCGTAGAA AAGATCAAAG GATCTTCTTG
    10021 AGATCCTTTT TTTCTGCGCG TAATCTGCTG CTTGCAAACA AAAAAACCAC CGCTACCAGC
    10081 GGTGGTTTGT TTGCCGGATC AAGAGCTACC AACTCTTTTT CCGAAGGTAA CTGGCTTCAG
    10141 CAGAGCGCAG ATACCAAATA CTGTTCTTCT AGTGTAGCCG TAGTTAGGCC ACCACTTCAA
    10201 GAACTCTGTA GCACCGCCTA CATACCTCGC TCTGCTAATC CTGTTACCAG TGGCTGCTGC
    10261 CAGTGGCGAT AAGTCGTGTC TTACCGGGTT GGACTCAAGA CGATAGTTAC CGGATAAGGC
    10321 GCAGCGGTCG GGCTGAACGG GGGGTTCGTG CACACAGCCC AGCTTGGAGC GAACGACCTA
    10381 CACCGAACTG AGATACCTAC AGCGTGAGCT ATGAGAAAGC GCCACGCTTC CCGAAGGGAG
    10441 AAAGGCGGAC AGGTATCCGG TAAGCGGCAG GGTCGGAACA GGAGAGCGCA CGAGGGAGCT
    10501 TCCAGGGGGA AACGCCTGGT ATCTTTATAG TCCTGTCGGG TTTCGCCACC TCTGACTTGA
    10561 GCGTCGATTT TTGTGATGCT CGTCAGGGGG GCGGAGCCTA TGGAAAAACG CCAGCAACGC
    10621 GGCCTTTTTA CGGTTCCTGC TCGGATCTGT TGGACCGGAC AGTAGTCATG GTTGATGGGC
    10681 TGCCTGTATC GAGTGGTGAT TTTGTGCCGA GCTGCCGGTC GGGGAGCTGT TGGCTGGCTG
    10741 GTGGCAGGAT ATATTGTGGT GTAAACAAAT TGACGCTTAG ACAACTTAAT AACACATTGC
    10801 GGACGTTTTT AATGTACTGG GGTTGAACAC TCTGTGCCGA ATTCGGATCC GGAGCGGAGA
    10861 ATTAAGGGAG TCACGTTATG ACCCCCGCCG ATGACGCGGG ACAAGCCGTT TTACGTTTGG
    10921 AACTGACAGA ACCGCAACGT TGAAGGAGCC ACTCAGCCGC GGGTTTCTGG AGTTTAATGA
    10981 GCTAAGCACA TACGTCAGAA ACCATTATTG CGCGTTCAAA AGTCGCCTAA GGTCACTATC
    11041 AGCTAGCAAA TATTTCTTGT CAAAATGCTC CACTGACGTT CCATAAATTC CCCTCGGTAT
    11101 CCAATTAGAG TCTCATATTC ACTCTCAATC CAAATAATCT GCACCGGATC TGGATCGTTT
    11161 CGCATGTCTC CTGAAAGAAG GCCTGCTGAT ATTAGAAGGG CTACTGAGGC TGATATGCCT
    11221 GCTGTGTGCA CTATTGTGAA TCATTACATT GAGACTTCTA CTGTGAATTT CAGGACTGAG
    11281 CCTCAAGAAC CACAAGAGTG GACTGATGAT CTTGTGAGGC TTAGAGAGAG GTATCCTTGG
    11341 CTTGTTGCTG AAGTGGATGG TGAAGTGGCT GGTATTGCTT ATGCTGGTCC TTGGAAGGCT
    11401 AGGAATGCTT ACGATTGGAC TGCTGAGTCT ACTGTTTACG TGTCTCCTAG GCATCAAAGA
    11461 ACTGGTCTTG GATCTACTCT TTACACTCAT CTTTTGAAGT CTTTGGAGGC TCAGGGTTTC
    11521 AAGTCTGTGG TTGCTGTGAT TGGACTTCCT AATGATCCTT CTGTGAGGAT GCATGAGGCT
    11581 CTTGGTTATG CTCCTAGGGG AATGCTTAGA GCTGCTGGTT TCAAACATGG AAATTGGCAT
    11641 GATGTGGGAT TCTGGCAGCT TGATTTCTCT CTTCCTGTTC CTCCTAGACC TGTTCTTCCT
    11701 GTGACTGAGA TTTGAGCGGG ACTCTGGATC TAGAGTCAAG CAGATCGTTC AAACATTTGG
    11761 CAATAAAGTT TCTTAAGATT GAATCCTGTT GCCGGTCTTG CGATGATTAT CATATAATTT
    11821 CTGTTGAATT ACGTTAAGCA TGTAATAATT AACATGTAAT GCATGACGTT ATTTATGAGA
    11881 TGGGTTTTTA TGATTAGAGT CCCGCAATTA TACATTTAAT ACGCGATAGA AAACAAAATA
    11941 TAGCGCGCAA ACTAGGATAA ATTATCGCGC GCGGTGTCAT CTATGTTACT AGATCGACGC
    12001 TTGCTG
//
